>Addgene plasmid #141246 | pPT-TAR C1 | depositor full sequence | sequence record 367010 | pPT-TAR C1 sequence 94887 bps
GTTTGTTTTGTTATTAAAAAGTTTTTTCTGCATTAAATGAATCCCTAAACATCAAAACTAAAAATGGACG
TTTAATAACGAAAAATTGTAGGTGAGTAGTTTTTTTGCTGAGAACCTCGATTTTCCATTTTATGGGAGAC
CAAATTTCGTTTGATTGAAGTTTATTTTAATCGTTGATTAAAATATATAAACTTAGTGAATTGAACCATC
TAAGTAACTAAGGAAAAAATCAACAGAGATATTGTAAGTAGCGGCGAGCGAACGCGGTAAAAAGGCTATA
GAATTTTCAATCATACTTAATATTTAAATAGCCGTAGAAGGAGAAAGCCCTGTAAGGTGAAAAATTTGAA
AATTTAAAAAAGTAAATTGATGCATGTTATGCGTTGATTGAATATTGGGGTACCATCCTCAAAGTCTAAA
AGTTTTGATGCTTGATAGTGAATTAGTACTGTGAAGGAAAGGTGAAAAAGAATTCATGAAAATTGAAAAG
ACATTGAAATTTAATGCTAACAAGCAGTTAGAGCTCTTTATTACGAGTGACAACGTATCTTTTGTATAAT
AGATCAACAAGTTTATTTTAGTGGCGAGCTTACGCAAATTAAAAAGTGCAGGCACAAAGAAATTAAGTTC
TAAAATGTTAAATGTAGTCTCTAAAATAAAACCCGAAACTGAGTGATCTAACCATGGGCAGGTTGAATTT
GAAGCGGTAACGCTCATCGGAGGGCCGAACTCGTGTATGTGGAAAAATATTGAGATGACCTGTGGTTAGG
AGTGAAAGGCTAATCAAACTCAGAGATAGCTGGTTTTCTGCGAAATCTATTTAAGTAGAGCGTTTAAAAT
TCTTCATTTTGAGGTAGAGCTCTCGATAAGCGATGGGAATGAAAATTTTACTGAATTTAGTGAAACTTCG
AATACAAAATAAAATGTTTTAAGCAGACAGACTATGAGTGCTAAGATTCATAGTCAAGAGGGAAACAGCC
CAGACTGATGGTTAAGGTCCTTGAAAGTGATTAAGTGGTAAAAACGTATAAAAACTCTGACAACCAGTAG
GTCAGCTTAGAAGCAGCTAGCTTTTAAAGAGTGCGTAATTGCTCACTGGTCTAGTTTTTTCGCGTTGAAA
ATGTAGAGGGACTTAAATTACTTGCCGAAATTGTAGATTTAAGTCAATGATCTTAAATGGTAGCAGAACG
TTCTGTAAATTTAAAAAGGTTTATGGTGATATAAACTGAAGAAATCAGAAGTGAGAATGTTGATATGAGT
AGCGATAAACAATGTGGAAAACATTGTCGCCTTAAGTCTGAGGTTTCCAAATCAAGGTTAATCCGTTTTG
GTGTAGTTAATCGGTCTCTAAGAAAATTAAACGAAAGTTTATTTTGATGGGTAAGAAATTATTAATTTTA
TATTTTTTATAAGTGACAAAACATTAATAATATATTTATTTTATGGTTTGAATGAATGTTTTATAGTCTT
TTCAAGAAATAGCTTTAAAAATTAAAACCGTACTTAAACCGACACAGGTGGACAAATTTAGTAAATTAAG
GCGCTTGAGAGAATTGCGTTGAAGGAACTCGGCAAAATGACTTCGTAACTTCGGGATAAGAAGTAACTTT
ATTAGGGTAACCTTACAAAGTTGTCACAGAATCGGGGACAGCGACTGTTTATTAAAAAGTGCGACCAGAA
AAGCTGAATAAAGCAATACGTCTGAAATGACGTTTTCTTTTCCAATTGAGATGAGTCTACTAGGATATGC
TACTATTGGTAACAATGTAGTGTAAAGCTTCTAGAACAATGTACTTCCTCATCATAGTCAGATTGATGAA
AAACCTGTATAATTTATTATACACGTAGAGGGCTAGACTAGAATTATATGTTTAACGAAAGTGAATCTTC
CACTATTAGGCCTCGTGAAAACAGCGTCTCGAAACTGAACTGATACGAGATTTTGTAGTTGGCGTTCCGT
CCTTTTTATGCGGTACGCAGTTGGACACATGACTATCGGGGTAGATGAGAAAACTAAGTAATTCAATTGT
GTTTTATTCGGAACTGGGTAAGCCCTTATTCCTCCTAACTTTTAAGAAGGTGGTATTGTCGCAAGACAAT
ATATCAGAATGGGGGTAAAAGAGTTTGGAAAAAGCGAATGCTGAAGTGTAATGTTTCAGACAAAATCTGG
ATCTAGTGTCCTATGATTTGACTCGAAAGGGTGTTCACTTCCAAATGGCTAACTTTATTTATTGCCAAAG
ATTGTTATATGAATTTGAAATTACTATCAAGTTATTTCAAATTCAAGATGTAATTGTCACTAGACACATC
GTCTGTAAAGGATTAAACTCCTTTGATCCAGAAAATTCAACGTACTTCGAGAAAAGAATCGCCAGCGGTT
CTAAAAGAAATATCCTTTTGGGTAAATAACGTATCAACCTTCTAAAGAAACAAAAGGGTATCTGTCCGGT
ATGTGGTGGTATTTTAAGAGATAATATGCATGAAGACCTAAAAGTTCCCCATATTCTTCCTAGGAAAGAA
CGAGGTTCTGACAAACTTTCAAATTTATTATTTTTACACAAAACCTGCCATCAACAGATAATGTACTCTA
AGAATGGACACTTGAAAGCGGTATGGAGAGAACAAAGAATAATCAAATAAAATTCCGGAATTCCTCTGTG
CGAAGAGGCTCAAGCCGTATGACGGGAAACTGTCACGTACGGTTTAAAGCGGGGGAAAGTCCGAGAGAAC
CTACCTATCGCAATCACAGGTCTCTGCGAATTTGAAAAAAGATGTATTGAGGCTGACGCCTGCCCAGTGC
TGCAAGATTAAAGGAAAGGGTCATTTGGCTCTAACCCTAAACCCCAGTAAACGGCGGCTGTAACTTGACG
GTCCTAAGGTAGCGAAATTCCTTGGCATTTAATTGGTGTCCTGCATGAATGGCGTAACGACTGTCCCACT
GTCTCCAGCACAAACTCAGCGAAATTGAATTTTCCGTGAAGATGCGGAATACTTGCGGCCAGACGGAAAG
ACCCTGTGCACTTTTACTACAGTTATACATTGTGCTAAAAAATTTTATGTGTAGCATAAGTGGTTGTTGT
TTTGATTAAGTAAATAATGAAAGTAACCTTTCACGTAAGTGAATAGATTAAACTAAAATGAAATACCACT
CTTAAAAGTTTTTATCACTAATTTGTCAAGACAGTTTATAATGGGTAGTTTGACTGGGGCGGTCGCCTCC
AAAAAAGTAACGGAGGCGTACAAAGGTAAGTTTAAGTTGAAAAACATCGATTCGTAAGCGCAATAGTAAA
TACTTGCTTGACTGCAAGATTGACAAATCGAACAGGGACGAAAGTCAGTTATAGTGATCCGATGATTTTG
GGTGGAAACGATCATCGCTCAACGAATAAAAAGTACGCCAGGGATAACAGGCTAATCATTCTCTAGAGAC
CTTATCGACGGAATGGTTTGGCACCTCGATGTTGGATTATCGCATCCTGGAGCTGTAATCGGCTCCAAGG
GTTTGGCTGTTCGCCAAGGAAGGCGGTACATGATCTGAGTTTAGAACGTCGTAAGACAGTTTTGTCCCTA
TCTACCGCAGGTGTTGAAAACTGAAAGGATTAAACCTTAGTACGAGAGGACCGGGAAAAGCGAATCTCTG
GTAAATCGATTGTTAGACCAATAGCATCGTCGAATAGCTAAATTCGTAATAAATAATTACTGAAAGCATC
TAAGTGAGAAATTAACCTTAAAACTAGTTTTCCAACAAATGTAGAAGATGACTACATTGATAGACTTAGA
GTGTATGAATTGTAAAGTTTTTAGCTTGGAAGCACTAAAAAATTAAAGGATTAAAACTTTTTAATCTTAC
AAATGCGCTAAGTAACGAAAATCGTTTTTTTCCTTAGATTTTAATTCAATTTAGCTTAACTTTTGATATT
AATGTTTTGAGTTATAATATTATGAGTTTTATCCTAGCTCAGAATGAACGCTAATAGTATGCTTAACACA
TGCAAGTTAAACGAAAATTATTTTGTAGCGAACGGGTGAGGAATAGACAGAATGCTACCTTTTAGTTTAG
AACAAAAATATTCTTTAGAGTGTTTGAATACTGAATAAAACAAAAAGGGTTAGCTTTTTAAAAAAGTGGA
TTCCGCTAAAAGATGGGTCTGTGTAGGATTAGGTAGTTGGTAAATTTAACAGCTTACCAAGCCAATGATC
CTTAGTTGGTCTTAGAGGACGATCAACCACACTGGAACTGAAACAAGGTCCAGGCTGAGTAGTCGGCCAG
CAGTGAGGAATATTGGAGTGCGACCTGTTTAAAAACGAAGTTAAAATTAACGAATTTTTATGTATTGGCA
TTATGCCGTACAAACTGTGAAATCTTGGGAACTATAAGTTCTCCCTTTAGTAGATAATACGAGGAAAAGC
TTAACCCACATATAGAGAATGGTTATCAAAATATGAAGCTGGGTTAAATGAGGTGAAGAATTAAAAGAGA
TCTGATTCGACGAACTGCTAGCAAGTGTGTTAGATTAGTTGACGCAAGAAAGTTGTATCAAAACGCCGTA
ATTCCTTAAGCAGGGGGATAATATCTCTTTTTCCATTAGGAGCAGTCCCTGCAGGTCGAAACATCGACAC
GAGCACAAAACGTATGAGGTCCTGCCATTAGCCACTCATTATCTACACGTAGCTCCGGCGCAGAGCAACC
AACTCCTAACACAAAAAGGTTTTATGGAACAGGGTAAATTTTGATACTTTTCTTTATTAAAGACACGGTT
ACCAGCCTTATGGGTATCAAGACAGAGGATTTAGTAAAAAGCGAATGTTTTTGTGTAATGCAGAAAATAT
GCTCACTTACTAACTAATTTTAAAAGAATTATATTTCGGGTAACGTATCAAAAATTCTGAGTAAACAAAA
CAGATGTTGTAATTTGTGTAAACTGCTTTTTTTCCCTACAGATACAGTAGAGCGTGACCATACCGTCTTT
TCTATCTAAAAAAGAAAGCTGTAAACTAAACAACATGCAACTTTTGAATGGCAATGGATCGCGAAATGAT
GTAAAATTAGAGGAGCCGTATGATAAGGGAACTTTCACGTACGGTTTTGAAGCAGGAGCATTAAAGAGGT
TTAATGTTTACTGTAACCAATGAACGAAAGTTTGATCCAGCAATGCTATTTGAATGAAGACGGCTTTTTT
TAGTTGTAAAGTTTTTTCGTTAAGAATGATAATGACATTATTTAAAGAAGTTTAGTCCCGGCCAATACTC
GTGCCAGCAGCCGCGGTAATACGGGAGGGGCGAGCGTTATTCAACGTAACTGGGCGTAAAGGGTCCGTAG
ACTGTAAAATAAGTTACTTGTTAAATCTTAAAGCCCAACTTTAAACAAGCTTGTAATACTGTTTTACTTG
AGTTTTATACAGAAAAGTAGAATTTTATACGTAAGGGTAAAATCTAAAGATATATAAAGGAATACCAGTA
GCGAAGGCGACTTTTTAGTAAAAACTGACGTTGAGGGACGAAAGTGTGGGTAGCAAATAGGATTCGATAC
CCTCGTAGTCCATACTGTAAACTCTGAGTGCTGTAATTTAATGTGAACATAGATGGAATTAACTCTTTGT
GAGGTAGAATCTTCAAATAGTTCATTTAGATTTTAAAGCTAACGCCGTAAGCACTCCGCCTGAGGAGTAC
GACCGCAAGGTTGGAACTCAAAGGAATTGACGGGGGCTAATACTAGTGGTGGAGCATGTGGTTTAATACG
ATACTCCGCGCAAAACCTTACCAATCTTTGACATGAAAATCGAATTTGACATTGCGCTTTGTAATGTCAA
TAGGATATTTACACAGGTGTTGCACGGCTGTCGTCAGCTCGTGTCGTGAGATGTTTGGTTAAGTCCTTAA
ACGAGCGCAACTCTTATCTTTAATTTCAAAGTTACTTATTTTTCAAAAACCGCAGATTTTTGAAAAAAGC
TTTAAAGACACCACCAATGAGAAGTTGGAGGAAGGTGAGAACCAAGTCAAGTCAATGTGACCCTTATAGA
TTGGGCTACACATGTGCTACAATGAAAATTACAGAAAGTTACAAAAAATCGAATTTTTAGTTAATCTCCA
AAAATTTTCTCAGTTCGGATTGTATGCTGAAACTCGCTTACATGAAGCCGGAATCACTAGTAATCGCGCA
TCACAATGTCGCGGTGAATATGTCACTTGGCCTTGTACACACCGCCCGTCACATGCAGAAAACCGGTTTT
GCTTGAAAATTTAATTTAGTTAAGTTGATTGAAAAATTGATAATTTGGATGAAGTCGTAACAAGGTAGCT
GTACGGGAACGTGTAGCTGGAAAAAATGAAATTACGGTCAGTTAAAGTTACAAAACCTTTTTAAATTTAA
ATGTATCCAAAGAAAATATTTGCCTGAAATCGCTCCAGAACTCAAGCGTATATTAAAAAAGTACCCTAAA
ATACTGCTAGAATTGCGGGAATCTTTTGATTCTTTTTTAATTGTTTTATATTTTGACTGGTTAGATTTTA
AAGAATTGTCAATTTTTAAGAGTTCAAGTCTCTTTTTCATGGATACTTTTATAATGGTTGGTGCAAATGT
ATTATTTTACTTCTTTTCAATTTTTTTAGTAATTAGTGCCGCTATCGTGGTTTTTTCGCAACACCCTATA
TTTTCTCTTTTGTTTTTAGTTTTAAGTTTTTTAACGTCTTCGTTTATACTGTTTTTATTGGAATGCGAGT
TTTTAGCGTTACTTTTTGTGCTAGTATATGTGGGAGCGATTGCTGTTTTATTTTTATTTGCTATCATGAT
GTTGGAGTTCAAACTTCATAATTTAGCAAAAACTTTAACAAAATATATTCCAGCAGGTATCTTTTTCGGC
ATTTTTTCATTCTTCCCTCTCTTTCAACAAGTGTCTAACCAATTTAGAACTAATTTTCATTCAGATAGCT
TCTATTTCAATAAATACACGAACTGGTTAGATTTAATTGACGCAACAACTGATGTAGTGGTTTATGGGCA
GATCTTGTATTCTTATTTTGTCTTACAATTTTTATTTGCAGGATTAATTTTATTAGTAGTATTAATTGGC
GTGGTCTACTTAACGAATAACTGGAATAATCAAAAAGTCACGGACCAAGCAATTTTCAAACAACTCTCTC
GAACCTTCAAATTAAATAAGTTGTAACTTAATTAATGTTATTAAAACCTTTCAATACAAGTTTATATAGC
GTAGTATTTTTACAGTCATTCACTGTATTTCCAGAGCATTTTATAGCTATTAGCGCAGCGTATATATTAA
TTGTAGCCTCACTTATCGTATATAAAAATTACAGTATAACGATAGAAAAAGCTCTTGGCGAGTGTTTGGG
TTTAATTTTAGCAATGACTTGCTATTTAATTTCAAATGATGAATTACTGGGGTTAAACATTTTAAGTCTT
CATAATGCGATAGTTAATGACTATTTAGGACTTTTCACTAAATTTACGGTTTGTTTCTTTTCATCAACTT
ACTTTTTCTTAACGGCGGAATCTTTTAAAGAACAGCGTTTAACCGCTTTTGAGTACCTATTAGTTCTATT
GTTTGCGGTGTTAGGTCTTATACTATTGTGTAGCAGTAATGATTTATTAACCGCTTATTTGGCAATTGAA
TTAACCAGTCTAGCATCTTACATTTTAGCATCTTTTCGGAAAACATCTAATTATTCTATTGAGGCGGGTA
TTAAGTATTTCATAACCGGTGCAGTTTCATCAGCGTTTTTTTTGTTAGGTAGTTCTATTTTATACGCGGT
AAGTGGGTCAATTCATGTCGTAGATTTGTGGGATTTATTTACTGACTCTTGTGAAACTGGGCTAGGTTTA
ACAAATCAGTTTAGCCTACTTATAAATAATAGTAACAATTTAGCTTTTCGCTCCGAAACCCAAGATGTTT
TTTTTTCATCCATCCTAAACCAGTGCAACTCCAATTTACTGGAAATTGGTTTAACCTTTGTTTTGTTTAG
TTTATTCATCAAACTTGCGTTAGCTCCTTTTCATTTCTGGTCTTTAGATGTATATGAAGGATCTCCTACC
AGTTCTACCTTTTTTTTCGCCGTGCTTACTAAGTTAAGTTTGTTTGTATTTTTAACACGTTTATGCTATA
CAGCTTTTTTTCCATTGATAGATTGTTGGCAGTTTTACTCTCTGTGGGTTGGGGTATTCAGTGTTTTTGT
TGGATCTTTCGGTGGTTTAAAACAAAGAAAATTAAAAACATTATTAGCTTACAGTTCTACAAGTCATATG
GGTTACTCATTACTTGCTTTCAGTAGTGGGCATGTGCTTGGAATTAGAATGCTTTTATTTTATTTAATTA
TCTATATGATTGCAGGAGCTTGTACTTGGTTTATCATACTTCTTTTAAGAGTAAAAAGACAAAAAGTGAT
TTTCAAGTATACAAAAGAACTAGGAGATCTTGTTTTGCTGAATAAATCTAATGCTGGGTTAGCTCTCAGT
TTAGCTGTAACTATGTTTTCAATCGCAGGTCTGCCTCCGTTAATCGGTTTTTTTGCAAAGATGGGAATCT
TTTTATCTCTTTTACAATTCAAAACTTACACAATTCCCTTGTTAGTAATTCTTTGTAGCGTGGTTTCTAC
TTTTTACTACATTCGAATCGTTAAAGTGCTATACTTTGAAAATCTGCTAGTTGGAAAACTTTATCACCCT
TTGTCTACTAACAAAACTATCATACTAAGTTTTTTACTACTTTCCCTTGTACTTTTATTTATAAATCCAA
ATTTTTTATTTCTTTTAGTTTTTGAAGTTGTTATTGAATCTTTCAGCGTAACAGATGAGCTTTAGTTAGG
GTGGAATAGTTCAGCTGGTTAGAACGTCGGAATCATAATCCAAATGTCGGGGGTTCGAGTCCCTTTTCCA
TTAGCTACAGTTTATCGCATTTTTAGCTCAGTTGGATAGAGCAGTAGTTTTCTAAACTGATAGTCATAGG
TTCGAATCCTGTAAAGTGTAAAATAGGTAATGTCATTATACGCACACGTTAAAAATCTATTAATTTATAT
CTTTTTATTTCCGATTATTGGCAGTTTATTTTTATCACTTATACCAGCAAGTGAAGAAAAGTTTATGAGA
GTTGTAGCTTTAAATGTTACAGGGCTTTCTTTTACAGGTTGTTTACTTTTATTCGGGTTTTTTCACAAAG
GAACTGGAGCGTTTCAGTACGTTTTGCAGTACCCTTGGTTTTTAGGCTTAAACTTAAATTTAACTTTAGG
AGTTGACGGTATTTCTATCTTTTTTTTGCTTCTTACAACTTTATTAATACCGTTGTGTATTTTAGCTAGC
TGGAACAGTGTTAAATCCAGTCTAAAAGAGTTTTTAATCACTTTTTTAGTCTTAGAATTTTTTTTAATTG
GCGTTTTCTGTACTCTTGACCTTGTATTTTTTTACATATTTTTTGAAAGCGTTCTAATTCCGATGTTTTT
GATTATTGGTATTTGGGGTTCGCGTGAAAGAAAGGTTTTAGCATCCTACTATTTTTTTTTATACACTTTA
TTTGGTTCGGTTTTAATGTTATTGTCCGTTTTATACATTTATTGGCAAGTAGGGACTACTGATTACCAAC
TTCTTTTAGCTTTCTCATTTTCTGAACAAGAACAGAAATTTTTGTGGTTTACTTTTTTTTTGGCTTTTGC
TAGCAAAATTCCCATGATTCCCGTGCACTTATGGTTACCCGAAGCGCACGTAGAAGCTCCAACAGCTGGC
TCGGTAATTCTAGCTGGAGTTCTTTTAAAGCTGGGAACTTATGGCTTTATCCGTTTTTCTTTACCACTTT
TTCCCCAAGCATCCTTTTTTTTCACTCCGCTAGTTTATGCTATATCCGCGAGCGGAGTTGTTTACACATC
TTTTACTGCAATTCGTCAGACAGACTTTAAGCGAATCATCGCTTATACATCAATTGCTCATATGAATCTA
GTTATTCTAGGAGTTTTTAGTTTTAATACGATAGGCATTGAAGGGGCTATTTTTCAGAGTCTCAGCCATG
GTTTTGTGGCGAGCGCTTTATTTTTAATTATTGGTGTAGTTTACGATAGATATCGAACTAGAATCGTAAG
GTACTATGGAGGACTTACTTCCGTAATGCCGATCTACGCAACAATTTTTCTTTTTTTCACTATGGCTAAT
ATTAGTTTTCCCGGGACTAGTAGTTTTGTAGGCGAGTTTTTAATTTTAACAGGTTCTTTCAAAGTAAATA
CAATAATTACAATTTTAAGCGCAATGAGTATAATCATTGGAGGGGCTTATTCATTGTGGTTATTTAATCG
AATTGTTTACGGTAATTTGAAAACTCAGCATACAAATACTTTTTTAGACATCAGCGCCCGCGAGTTCCTA
ATTTTTCTACCTTTAATTTCAGGAACATTTATTATGGGAATTTACCCGGACATTTTCTTAAACCCCATTC
ATATGAGTGTTAATATTATGATTGAGCTATTATATTTTTAATGGTCTACTTATTTGGGTCCGAATTGCCC
GACAATAAGTCCATTTTTTTTTCTTTGCGGTATGCTTATGGGATTGGAAAAGGAAATTCCTCTTCACTTT
GTAAAAAATTAGGGTTTTCTAAAAATTTAAAGGTTAGAAATTTATCTAAGGAGCATATTAATAAATTAAT
CAAAATTATGGAGGTTTTGAAAATTGAAGTAGCAGGTGACTTAAAAAAATCAAAGTTATTAATTTCAAAA
ACTCTGGCTTCAATTAAATCCTACAGAGGTTTAAGGAAAAATCAAGGTTTGCCTGTCAGAGGCCAAAGAA
CACACACTAACGCCCGAACAGCTAGAAAACGAAAATTTTAAAAGCATATTTATGTTTAATTCAAAGCTAC
TAAATTCTTTAATTAAAAACAAAAAACATAGCAAGGTACTCGATAATTTGCTATTTAAAGAACAATTTAA
ATATTTAAGAACAACTCATACATATCATCTAGTAGATCCAAGTCCTTGGCCTCTTGTAGCCTCATTAGGT
GCTTTTATGCTAACGACGGGAGGAGTTTTATATATGCACAAATTTATTGGGGGGTGGAATTTATTTATCA
ACGGGTTTTTTCTAATTCTTTATGTAATGTACACTTGGTGGAGAGATATTGTCAGAGAAGCTACATTTGA
AGACCAACATACAATTGCTGTGCAAAAAGGACTTCGTTTAGGTATGATTTTGTTTATTGTTTCTGAGATC
ATGTTTTTCTTTGCATTTTTTTGGGCGTTCTTTCATTCTAGTATAGCACCTGCCCATACGATGGCGCGCC
ATCGATACTAGCTTGATTGGGATATCTCGCTCGTGCTTGTCGCGTGCTATGTCTTTTAGGGTACTTTGAA
CCTACGTTCGTACTTGTATAATATGATCATCGTATTATCGTTTTTCATCCGTCCAGCGCAAAATGCATTA
GCAGCTAGTCCTAGCGTGCGGAGCTACCTGGACAGGTGCATGACGGATGCGTGTCCTTCAGTGACTTTCT
AATTAACAGTAACTTCTTTACTTATGTTTCAGTTTGTAAGAAGCGGGATTCGCTCGTCGGTTGACATCTG
ATTGGACTGCGTCGGCACATGAAAACTACATTGTGAAATCTGCTAAAACTCCGGGTATCTCTGACACAAA
ACGATTCGGCTTCGCAATTTCAACATTACGGTCAAGGCTAACGTATCTTTCTCGGTCAACTTCAGATTAT
GCCGATTAAATTGTCGTAGCTTTCAAGGCGTTTTGAGTACTGCGGCAGTTGTTGAACCTGCAAGGAGAAG
ATCTCGACAACAGAATAAAGCGAAAAATGGGTCTCATGCACTAACACTCAGGCCTCCCTCATAATCTCTG
TTTGAGTTTACCAACAACACATATATACATTTCGACAAAATGACCACTCTTGACGACACGGCTTACCGGT
ACCGCACCAGTGTCCCGGGGGACGCCGAGGCCATCGAGGCACTGGATGGGTCCTTCACCACCGACACCGT
CTTCCGCGTCACCGCCACCGGGGACGGCTTCACCCTGCGGGAGGTGCCGGTGGACCCGCCCCTGACCAAG
GTGTTCCCCGACGACGAATCGGACGACGAATCGGACGACGGGGAGGACGGCGACCCGGACTCCCGGACGT
TCGTCGCGTACGGGGACGACGGCGACCTGGCGGGCTTCGTGGTCGTCTCGTACTCCGGCTGGAACCGCCG
GCTGACCGTCGAGGACATCGAGGTCGCCCCGGAGCACCGGGGGCACGGGGTCGGGCGCGCGTTGATGGGG
CTCGCGACGGAGTTCGCCCGCGAGCGGGGCGCCGGGCACCTCTGGCTGGAGGTCACCAACGTCAACGCAC
CGGCGATCCACGCGTACCGGCGGATGGGGTTCACCCTCTGCGGCCTGGACACCGCCCTGTACGACGGCAC
CGCCTCGGACGGCGAGCAGGCGCTCTACATGAGCATGCCCTGCCCCTGATTTTGTTACATTTACTGACTT
CAAGGAGTCGAGGAATCGATACTGCCGTCGTTTCCAGGATCCGAGGTTTCATAAACTCTGTTAACGTTAT
AGAAACAGACTTACCTCTCCTACGCCATTCACGTAATATTCGCAATATGCTATTCTTCCTCTGAAGACCA
GGTTTATGTGCTGCCTGAAACTATTTCAATAAGTCAGCTGCACTTGCACAGGGTTTCACAAGGAAAGCGT
GTCTTTTTTTCCAACGTAGGCGTCGCTTTCGTCTGACTCTTACTCTTACATTCACAGCCAATACTTACAA
TTAGTAAAAAACCTGTGCTCGAGAGTGAAAACTCCGTAACTATAACGGTCCTAAGGTAGCGAACACTCCG
TTCGTGGCGTCGCACGATCGCGACATTTGACGACGTGTGTTTTGCCTGGGCTACGTATCGGGAATGTTTG
CGAAACCCCCGAAATTGTACCGGGATGTAGGCACATCGCTGGAAGGTAGCCAGGGGGGTCCGGCGCTGAT
TACGAAGTGCGGCGACCGACGAATTTGGAGCACGCCCGACGCTCAGGGGTGGATGCCGCTGGCGATTCCG
CTTGAGTGGGATCGCTCGGCACCCGCGGGTCGGCATATGCCCGTGCCGATTGTGTCCCCACGGTGTTGGT
CAGGCGGCCGGTATCACGACACCCCCCGCCCATCGAAGCCATTCGCTCTCAGCAACGCCATGAGCATCGG
GCCAAGCGAGAATTTCCCTTGCCGCGCCTTGGCGGTCAGATCGCGCAGATAGCCGCCAGCAGAGTTGATA
TGCCCTGCCCTCTCTAGAATGCAGGCCACGGCGACTCCGGCGTTTTCCGGTCCCATGACCTCGCAGGCCT
CCTGATAGGCCGAGGGGTAAACGCCAAGCATAGATCGTACCGTGACTGCAGCGATCATGAGGTCGCGCCA
ACTTCTCACTGCACCGTCAGGACCGTAGTTCATGATTTCCGGGCAGGCTTTCAGTACCATTCCCAGCGGA
AAGGCCCTTTTTGCCTTGTTGGCCGGTTCAATGGCTTGGCCGTCTAACCGCTCATTCCGAGAGCAACGTT
CAAGTTCAATAATAGATTCGGGTTTTGATTCCTGTTTGTGCCGCTCAGTTTGATCGGGATTGCCGCTCAT
CTCGTGTGGTTTTATGTGCTTTTGCAACTGGTTAGCCACCTGTTCGCGCAGCGTTTCGAATGCCACTACC
AAAGGGGTGAGATCAGCGATATCGGGCGTCCTCGGTATCGCCTGGACGAGGCTTCGGAAATCTTCCTGCA
TAGACGTCCAGTGGCCCGGCACTTCTACGAGCACCACGTCTATCAACTTGGCGATGTCTCTGCGGCAGAG
CGTCAGTCGCTCGCGTAGCCGCTGCAGCTCCATCCGATCAGCCTCGGCTTCGGCAGCGAGTCGCTCTATT
TCGCCGGAGCGGGCCAGCAGTGGTGCGAGCGAAAAGCCGAACGCTGTGCCGATCGCTCCATCGCGAGTCT
TGCGTGCATAGCGCTTGCCGTTCGGACTGTCCTTGCGAGCGACCAGCCCTGCATCGACGAGGGCGGCCAG
ATGCCTTCTGAGCGTAGCCTCGGCCATGCCATGAGCTCTCAGTGACAGCTGAACGTTCGAGGGAAAGACG
ACCAGACTGGTCTCCCCGCTTAGCGTGTTCTCCGGATAGAAGCTCAACAGCGCGTTCAGAACGGCTAGTG
TCCGATCGCTGATGCCAAGACGGCGTTTGGCAGCACAAAGCGAGCGAAACAATTTCCACTTGTCGACCGA
CTTGCCAGGTTCGATGTCGCGGGAGATGAACTGGCCTGCCAACAGGGCAAGCGTCATCGACCGCCGCCCA
AAGGGCGTCGTCACACTTCCAATCTCCATTTCCTTCACCTTCGATAAGGCAAAAGAAAGCAGCTCACCAA
AAACGGTGCCAAGGACTCTTGACTGTGATTCGTGGAAATGCGATTCTCGATCTTGCTACAAATCTGAGGA
AGGCTTCCACGGCTTGTTCGTTGGGGGCCTTTTTCTTTTGCGGGTTAGTCTCCTTGTTTCGAACTCTGCT
TTTGCATGAACTGGTCGTGCAGGCTTTCGATCTGACCTGCAATGAAATCGACAAAGCCTGACGGCACAGA
CTTGTTGAATGTCAGCTTCGCAGCCGACTTGCCGCGTTGGATCTGGCCAAGCACGAGGCCATGAGAGATC
AGATCGCTCGTGGAAGACGCTGCAGCCCTCACATCAACCTTGGTAAGGGCTTCAAAAACCGCAGTGAAGC
GTAGATCGCTGGAAGAGGCTTGAATCTGCTCTTGCTCCAGAACCAACTGCGCCACCTTCGCGGGCTCCCG
GTGAGCCGCCCAGCGCACTTCGAACTCGATCCATCTACGCCGTCCGATTTCAGGAGCCGGACCAATCTGC
ATCAGGATCTCGCGCGGCAATGCTGCCGCTATCCGGATCATTTCGGAGATATGCGACCTGCCGGTGCTCA
GGGACTTGCAGATCACGTCGCGGCGATAGCCGGCAGCCTCCTGCGATTGCGCAAAAAGGCATCGCTCGAT
GAAGGACAGGTCCTTGCGGTTGCTGTTCTCTTCCCCTTGGAGAACGATCGCATCTTCGTCGCTAAGTTCC
CGGGCGATTGCCTTGAACTTGATGCCGAGGAGTTTGGCAGCGGCAAGCCGGCGCCGGCCAAATACGATCT
GAAACGGCCTTGCGGCCCCTCGAACCGGGCGGACCAAGCCAGGAGTACTCTGTCCATGCTCGCGCATCGA
CTCGAGCAAATCCGCAATACCGGCTTCGCTGTAGCCGGAATCAAAGCGATCCCGGATGGCCGATTCCATG
ATCTCGTCTGGATCGATCTCGACGATCTGGCCACCATCCTTGAGAAGGCGTTCGGCAAGTTCGCTGCGTT
CCTGCATCTGACGGACGCCGGCTGCAACTTTGAGAAGATGTGGCGATGTCGACCGCTGCATCCCGCCCTT
CTCTGCAGAATTTTCCAGCTGTCCGAGGACATTGGCAAAAAGGCCCTTGGAATCCTTGCGGCTCATTCTC
TCCCCCATGCCTTCCAGAAGAGGCCCTCGAGTTCAGCATTGGCAGCATTGATCGACTCGATGGCGCGGTC
GTAGGTTTTCGGCGCCGAAAATCGGGACCTCTGAACCTCGTAAAGGCTCTGCTTCCACGTCAGAGCATCG
GCCACCGCGGTCGACTTGATGACGGAGTTGAGGAGCAGATCCTCGCCGAACACCTGTCTCATCAGCGCGG
ACATATTCGCTTGCGGATGATCGTTCGGCTCGAACTTTGTGATCAGGAACTTGGCGAAGTCCCATTGAGC
GGCGGTGCCCACCTCATTCAGGATCTGCATGTACGACCCGGCAAGCTCCAAAAACTTTGCGGTCGAGTCC
ACATCCAGCATATGTGCCGGAACCGGGATGATGACTCCAGTCGCGGCGGTCAGCGACGAAAGTGTCAGGA
AGTTCAGCGACGGAGCCGAGTCCATAAGGACGAAGTCGTAGTCATCGGCGACCTGCTCCAGAGCTTGAGA
AACGCGAAGCAAGAAACCGGTTCCTGCTGACCGCCGCATCTCGAGGGCGACGGCCGTCTCGAACTCGGTC
AGTTCGAGGCCGGCACAGATGACGTCGAAACCAACGATGTGGGTCTTGTGGATGATGGATTTCGTCGGGA
CGGGATCGTCGAAACGAATGGCTGAGAAAAGTGTATCGCCGCCGCGGTAATCGAATTCGGGCAGGCTACC
ATGGAGCGCGGTGAGAGATGCTTGCGGGTCGAGATCGACCGCCAGCACGCGATAGCCCTTGAGTGCCAGA
TAGTGACCGAGATGGATTGTGGTAGAGGTCTTGCTGGAGCCGCCCTTGAAGTTGGTGACCGCAACGATCT
GGCATTGCTCATTGCCTGTCCGGCGGGGGTTCATCCATTTCTTCCGGCCGTTTGCCGCAAGAGCCATACG
TAGCTCAAGAACCTGCTCGAGCGTGTAGAAGCGCCGGCCGTTGGCGATTTCGGGCTCAGGGCCCTGTTCC
TTGGCGGCAACCTGGCGGATATAGGCCTCGGTTACGCCCAGCAGGGTGGCAACTTCGGTAGAGGTGAACT
TGCGCATTGTGCGACGCGCGTTCGGGGGGAACTGCGCCATGCTCAAGTTGTTCAGTGCCATTTCGAGCTT
ACTGGAAAAATTCTCCATGAAAGCGAGGCTGCTTAGGTGTCGCGTCATCGAAAGAATCCCTGTGATCGTT
TCCGTCACTTAAGCAGTGAAGTGGTTAACCGCTTGCTAATCGCCACGTAACTACTCGAAAACACGCAAAT
TCGAAAAATTTCCGCAACTAAGACGTACTCCGATTCGGCTATGGCCATCAATGCGCGCTGTGGATGACGC
ACAGAGCCGGGGGGAAGGCGCCAGTGCATGCCGGTTCTCGACCCTCCCCGCCTCTTTTTTGGACGAAGAT
GTGCGCAGACGTCGCTGGGCGGAGACGCAATAGTGGTTCACTGCGGAAATGGTTGGCCGTTGCTTTCAAT
GGAGATCTGCCGAACTCTTCGCAGAGTTCCCCGCGGGGAACTCTCGAAGCGACGACGCTGGCGCGCAGTA
CCGACTGCTCGCCAAGGCGAGACATATGTGCCGTATTGGGAACAGCTCGGCATCTCGGTGCTCGCCTGCG
CTCCGGCCTGCCTCAATCTCGTTGGCCATGACCGAGCAACGACTGCACCGGATGGTTCAGTTACGCTAGG
GATAACAGGGTAATATAGTCGAGCTGGTTGCCCTCGCCGCTGGGCTGGCGGCCGTCTATGGCCCTGCAAA
CGCGCCAGAAACGCCGTCGAAGCCGTGTGCGAGACACCGCGGCCGGCCGCCGGCGTTGTGGATACCTCGC
GGAAAACTTGGCCCTCACTGACAGATGAGGGGCGGACGTTGACACTTGAGGGGCCGACTCACCCGGCGCG
GCGTTGACAGATGAGGGGCAGGCTCGATTTCGGCCGGCGACGTGGAGCTGGCCAGCCTCGCAAATCGGCG
AAAACGCCTGATTTTACGCGAGTTTCCCACAGATGATGTGGACAAGCCTGGGGATAAGTGCCCTGCGGTA
TTGACACTTGAGGGGCGCGACTACTGACAGATGAGGGGCGCGATCCTTGACACTTGAGGGGCAGAGTGCT
GACAGATGAGGGGCGCACCTATTGACATTTGAGGGGCTGTCCACAGGCAGAAAATCCAGCATTTGCAAGG
GTTTCCGCCCGTTTTTCGGCCACCGCTAACCTGTCTTTTAACCTGCTTTTAAACCAATATTTATAAACCT
TGTTTTTAACCAGGGCTGCGCCCTGTGCGCGTGACCGCGCACGCCGAAGGGGGGTGCCCCCCCTTCTCGA
ACCCTCCCGGTCGAGTGAGCGAGGAAGCACCAGGGAACAGCACTTATATATTCTGCTTACACACGATGCC
TGAAAAAACTTCCCTTGGGGTTATCCACTTATCCACGGGGATATTTTTATAATTATTTTTTTTATAGTTT
TTAGATCTTCTTTTTTAGAGCGCCTTGTAGGCCTTTATCCATGCTGGTTCTAGAGAAGGTGTTGTGACAA
ATTGCCCTTTCAGTGTGACAAATCACCCTCAAATGACAGTCCTGTCTGTGACAAATTGCCCTTAACCCTG
TGACAAATTGCCCTCAGAAGAAGCTGTTTTTTCACAAAGTTATCCCTGCTTATTGACTCTTTTTTATTTA
GTGTGACAATCTAAAAACTTGTCACACTTCACATGGATCTGTCATGGCGGAAACAGCGGTTATCAATCAC
AAGAAACGTAAAAATAGCCCGCGAATCGTCCAGTCAAACGACCTCACTGAGGCGGCATATAGTCTCTCCC
GGGATCAAAAACGTATGCTGTATCTGTTCGTTGACCAGATCAGAAAATCTGATGGCACCCTACAGGAACA
TGACGGTATCTGCGAGATCCATGTTGCTAAATATGCTGAAATATTCGGATTGACCTCTGCGGAAGCCAGT
AAGGATATACGGCAGGCATTGAAGAGTTTCGCGGGGAAGGAAGTGGTTTTTTATCGCCCTGAAGAGGATG
CCGGCGATGAAAAAGGCTATGAATCTTTTCCTTGGTTTATCAAACGTGCGCACAGTCCATCCAGAGGGCT
TTACAGTGTACATATCAACCCATATCTCATTCCCTTCTTTATCGGGTTACAGAACCGGTTTACGCAGTTT
CGGCTTAGTGAAACAAAAGAAATCACCAATCCGTATGCCATGCGTTTATACGAATCCCTGTGTCAGTATC
GTAAGCCGGATGGCTCAGGCATCGTCTCTCTGAAAATCGACTGGATCATAGAGCGTTACCAGCTGCCTCA
AAGTTACCAGCGTATGCCTGACTTCCGCCGCCGCTTCCTGCAGGTCTGTGTTAATGAGATCAACAGCAGA
ACTCCAATGCGCCTCTCATACATTGAGAAAAAGAAAGGCCGCCAGACGACTCATATCGTATTTTCCTTCC
GCGATATCACTTCCATGACGACAGGATAGTCTGAGGGTTATCTGTCACAGATTTGAGGGTGGTTCGTCAC
ATTTGTTCTGACCTACTGAGGGTAATTTGTCACAGTTTTGCTGTTTCCTTCAGCCTGCATGGATTTTCTC
ATACTTTTTGAACTGTAATTTTTAAGGAAGCCAAATTTGAGGGCAGTTTGTCACAGTTGATTTCCTTCTC
TTTCCCTTCGTCATGTGACCTGATATCGGGGGTTAGTTCGTCATCATTGATGAGGGTTGATTATCACAGT
TTATTACTCTGAATTGGCTATCCGCGTGTGTACCTCTACCTGGAGTTTTTCCCACGGTGGATATTTCTTC
TTGCGCTGAGCGTAAGAGCTATCTGACAGAACAGTTCTTCTTTGCTTCCTCGCCAGTTCGCTCGCTATGC
TCGGTTACACGGCTGCGGCGAGCATCACGTGCTATAAAAATAATTATAATTTAAATTTTTTAATATAAAT
ATATAAATTAAAAATAGAAAGTAAAAAAAGAAATTAAAGAAAAAATAGTTTTTGTTTTCCGAAGATGTAA
AAGACTCTAGGGGGATCGCCAACAAATACTACCTTTTACCTTGCTCTTCCTGCTCTCAGGTATTAATGCC
GAATTGTTTCATCTTGTCTGTGTAGAAGACCACACACGAAAATCCTGTGATTTTACATTTTACTTATCGT
TAATCGAATGTATATCTATTTAATCTGCTTTTCTTGTCTAATAAATATATATGTAAAGTACGCTTTTTGT
TGAAATTTTTTAAACCTTTGTTTATTTTTTTTTCTTCATTCCGTAACTCTTCTACCTTCTTTATTTACTT
TCTAAAATCCAAATACAAAACATAAAAATAAATAAACACAGAGTAAATTCCCAAATTATTCCATCATTAA
AAGATACGAGGCGCGTGTAAGTTACAGGCAAGCGATCCTAGTACACTCTATATTTTTTTATGCCTCGGTA
ATGATTTTCATTTTTTTTTTCCACCTAGCGGATGACTCTTTTTTTTTCTTAGCGATTGGCATTATCACAT
AATGAATTATACATTATATAAAGTAATGTGATTTCTTCGAAGAATATACTAAAAAATGAGCAGGCAAGAT
AAACGAAGGCAAAGATGACAGAGCAGAAAGCCCTAGTAAAGCGTATTACAAATGAAACCAAGATTCAGAT
TGCGATCTCTTTAAAGGGTGGTCCCCTAGCGATAGAGCACTCGATCTTCCCAGAAAAAGAGGCAGAAGCA
GTAGCAGAACAGGCCACACAATCGCAAGTGATTAACGTCCACACAGGTATAGGGTTTCTGGACCATATGA
TACATGCTCTGGCCAAGCATTCCGGCTGGTCGCTAATCGTTGAGTGCATTGGTGACTTACACATAGACGA
CCATCACACCACTGAAGACTGCGGGATTGCTCTCGGTCAAGCTTTTAAAGAGGCCCTAGGGGCCGTGCGT
GGAGTAAAAAGGTTTGGATCAGGATTTGCGCCTTTGGATGAGGCACTTTCCAGAGCGGTGGTAGATCTTT
CGAACAGGCCGTACGCAGTTGTCGAACTTGGTTTGCAAAGGGAGAAAGTAGGAGATCTCTCTTGCGAGAT
GATCCCGCATTTTCTTGAAAGCTTTGCAGAGGCTAGCAGAATTACCCTCCACGTTGATTGTCTGCGAGGC
AAGAATGATCATCACCGTAGTGAGAGTGCGTTCAAGGCTCTTGCGGTTGCCATAAGAGAAGCCACCTCGC
CCAATGGTACCAACGATGTTCCCTCCACCAAAGGTGTTCTTATGTAGTTTTACACAGGAGTCTGGACTTG
ACGCTAGTGATAATAAGTGACTGAGGTATGTGCTCTTCTTATCTCCTTTTGTAGTGTTGCTCTTATTTTA
AACAACTTTGCGGTTTTTTGATGACTTTGCGATTTTGTTGTTGCTTTGCAGTAAATTGCAAGATTTAATA
AAAAAACGCAAAGCAATGATTAAAGGATGTTCAGAATGAAACTCATGGAAACACTTAACCAGTGCATAAA
CGCTGGTCATGAAATGACGAAGGCTATCGCCATTGCACAGTTTAATGATGACAGCCCGGAAGCGAGGAAA
ATAACCCGGCGCTGGAGAATAGGTGAAGCAGCGGATTTAGTTGGGGTTTCTTCTCAGGCTATCAGAGATG
CCGAGAAAGCAGGGCGACTACCGCACCCGGATATGGAAATTCGAGGACGGGTTGAGCAACGTGTTGGTTA
TACAATTGAACAAATTAATCATATGCGTGATGTGTTTGGTACGCGATTGCGACGTGCTGAAGACGTATTT
CCACCGGTGATCGGGGTTGCTGCCCATAAAGGTGGCGTTTACAAAACCTCAGTTTCTGTTCATCTTGCTC
AGGATCTGGCTCTGAAGGGGCTACGTGTTTTGCTCGTGGAAGGTAACGACCCCCAGGGAACAGCCTCAAT
GTATCACGGATGGGTACCAGATCTTCATATTCATGCAGAAGACACTCTCCTGCCTTTCTATCTTGGGGAA
AAGGACGATGTCACTTATGCAATAAAGCCCACTTGCTGGCCGGGGCTTGACATTATTCCTTCCTGTCTGG
CTCTGCACCGTATTGAAACTGAGTTAATGGGCAAATTTGATGAAGGTAAACTGCCCACCGATCCACACCT
GATGCTCCGACTGGCCATTGAAACTGTTGCTCATGACTATGATGTCATAGTTATTGACAGCGCGCCTAAC
CTGGGTATCGGCACGATTAATGTCGTATGTGCTGCTGATGTGCTGATTGTTCCCACGCCTGCTGAGTTGT
TTGACTACACCTCCGCACTGCAGTTTTTCGATATGCTTCGTGATCTGCTCAAGAACGTTGATCTTAAAGG
GTTCGAGCCTGATGTACGTATTTTGCTTACCAAATACAGCAATAGCAATGGCTCTCAGTCCCCGTGGATG
GAGGAGCAAATTCGGGATGCCTGGGGAAGCATGGTTCTAAAAAATGTTGTACGTGAAACGGATGAAGTTG
GTAAAGGTCAGATCCGGATGAGAACTGTTTTTGAACAGGCCATTGATCAACGCTCTTCAACTGGTGCCTG
GAGAAATGCTCTTTCTATTTGGGAACCTGTCTGCAATGAAATTTTCGATCGTCTGATTAAACCACGCTGG
GAGATTAGATAATGAAGCGTGCGCCTGTTATTCCAAAACATACGCTCAATACTCAACCGGTTGAAGATAC
TTCGTTATCGACACCAGCTGCCCCGATGGTGGATTCGTTAATTGCGCGCGTAGGAGTAATGGCTCGCGGT
AATGCCATTACTTTGCCTGTATGTGGTCGGGATGTGAAGTTTACTCTTGAAGTGCTCCGGGGTGATAGTG
TTGAGAAGACCTCTCGGGTATGGTCAGGTAATGAACGTGACCAGGAGCTGCTTACTGAGGACGCACTGGA
TGATCTCATCCCTTCTTTTCTACTGACTGGTCAACAGACACCGGCGTTCGGTCGAAGAGTATCTGGTGTC
ATAGAAATTGCCGATGGGAGTCGCCGTCGTAAAGCTGCTGCACTTACCGAAAGTGATTATCGTGTTCTGG
TTGGCGAGCTGGATGATGAGCAGATGGCTGCATTATCCAGATTGGGTAACGATTATCGCCCAACAAGTGC
TTATGAACGTGGTCAGCGTTATGCAAGCCGATTGCAGAATGAATTTGCTGGAAATATTTCTGCGCTGGCT
GATGCGGAAAATATTTCACGTAAGATTATTACCCGCTGTATCAACACCGCCAAATTGCCTAAATCAGTTG
TTGCTCTTTTTTCTCACCCCGGTGAACTATCTGCCCGGTCAGGTGATGCACTTCAAAAAGCCTTTACAGA
TAAAGAGGAATTACTTAAGCAGCAGGCATCTAACCTTCATGAGCAGAAAAAAGCTGGGGTGATATTTGAA
GCTGAAGAAGTTATCACTCTTTTAACTTCTGTGCTTAAAACGTCATCTGCATCAAGAACTAGTTTAAGCT
CACGACATCAGTTTGCTCCTGGAGCGACAGTATTGTATAAGGGCGATAAAATGGTGCTTAACCTGGACAG
GTCTCGTGTTCCAACTGAGTGTATAGAGAAAATTGAGGCCATTCTTAAGGAACTTGAAAAGCCAGCACCC
TGATGCGACCTCGTTTTAGTCTACGTTTATCTGTCTTTACTTAATGTCCTTTGTTACAGGCCAGAAAGCA
TAACTGGCCTGAATATTCTCTCTGGGCCCACTGTTCCACTTGTATCGTCGGTCTGATAATCAGACTGGGA
CCACGGTCCCACTCGTATCGTCGGTCTGATTATTAGTCTGGGACCACGGTCCCACTCGTATCGTCGGTCT
GATTATTAGTCTGGGACCACGGTCCCACTCGTATCGTCGGTCTGATAATCAGACTGGGACCACGGTCCCA
CTCGTATCGTCGGTCTGATTATTAGTCTGGGACCATGGTCCCACTCGTATCGTCGGTCTGATTATTAGTC
TGGGACCACGGTCCCACTCGTATCGTCGGTCTGATTATTAGTCTGGAACCACGGTCCCACTCGTATCGTC
GGTCTGATTATTAGTCTGGGACCACGGTCCCACTCGTATCGTCGGTCTGATTATTAGTCTGGGACCACGA
TCCCACTCGTGTTGTCGGTCTGATTATCGGTCTGGGACCACGGTCCCACTTGTATTGTCGATCAGACTAT
CAGCGTGAGACTACGATTCCATCAATGCCTGTCAAGGGCAAGTATTGACATGTCGTCGTAACCTGTAGAA
CGGAGTAACCTCGGTGTGCGGTTGTATGCCTGCTGTGGATTGCTGCTGTGTCCTGCTTATCCACAACATT
TTGCGCACGGTTATGTGGACAAAATACCTGGTTACCCAGGCCGTGCCGGCACGTTAACCGGGCTGCATCC
GATGCAAGTGTGTCGCTGTCGACGAGCTCGCGAGCTCGGACATGAGGTTGCCCCGTATTCAGTGTCGCTG
ATTTGTATTGTCTGAAGTTGTTTTTACGTTAAGTTGATGCAGATCAATTAATACGATACCTGCGTCATAA
TTGATTATTTGACGTGGTTTGATGGCCTCCACGCACGTTGTGATATGTAGATGATAATCATTATCACTTT
ACGGGTCCTTTCCGGTGATCCGACAGGTTACGGGGCGGCGACCTCGCGGGTTTTCGCTATTTATGAAAAT
TTTCCGGTTTAAGGCGTTTCCGTTCTTCTTCGTCATAACTTAATGTTTTTATTTAAAATACCCTCTGAAA
AGAAAGGAAACGACAGGTGCTGAAAGCGAGCTTTTTGGCCTCTGTCGTTTCCTTTCTCTGTTTTTGTCCG
TGGAATGAACAATGGAAGTCCGAGCTCATCGCTAATAACTTCGTATAGCATACATTATACGAAGTTATAT
TCGATGCGGCCGCAAGGGGTTCGCGTCAGCGGGTGTTGGCGGGTGTCGGGGCTGGCTTAACTATGCGGCA
TCAGAGCAGATTGTACTGAGAGTGCACCATATGCGGTGTGAAATACCACACAGATGCGTAAGGAGAAAAT
ACCGCATCAGGCGCCATTCGCCATTCAGCTGCGCAACTGTTGGGAAGGGCGATCGGTGCGGGCCTCTTCG
CTATTACGCCAGCTGGCGAAAGGGGGATGTGCTGCAAGGCGATTAAGTTGGGTAACGCCAGGGTTTTCCC
AGTCACGACGTTGTAAAACGACGGCCAGTGAATTGTAATACGACTCACTATAGGGCGAATTCGAGCTCGG
TACCCGGGGATCCTCTAGAGTCGACCTGCAGGCATGCAAGCTTGAGTATTCTATAGTCTCACCTAAATAG
CTTGGCGTAATCATGGTCATAGCTGTTTCCTGTGTGAAATTGTTATCCGCTCACAATTCCACACAACATA
CGAGCCGGAAGCATAAAGTGTAAAGCCTGGGGTGCCTAATGAGTGAGCTAACTCACATTAATTGCGTTGC
GCTCACTGCCCGCTTTCCAGTCGGGAAACCTGTCGTGCCAGCTGCATTAATGAATCGGCCAACGCGAACC
CCTTGCGGCCGCCCGGGCCGTCGACCAATTCTCATGTTTGACAGCTTATCATCGAATTTCTGCCATTCAT
CCGCTTATTATCACTTATTCAGGCGTAGCAACCAGGCGTTTAAGGGCACCAATAACTGCCTTAAAAAAAT
TACGCCCCGCCCTGCCACTCATCGCAGTACTGTTGTAATTCATTAAGCATTCTGCCGACATGGAAGCCAT
CACAAACGGCATGATGAACCTGAATCGCCAGCGGCATCAGCACCTTGTCGCCTTGCGTATAATATTTGCC
CATGGTGAAAACGGGGGCGAAGAAGTTGTCCATATTGGCCACGTTTAAATCAAAACTGGTGAAACTCACC
CAGGGATTGGCTGAGACGAAAAACATATTCTCAATAAACCCTTTAGGGAAATAGGCCAGGTTTTCACCGT
AACACGCCACATCTTGCGAATATATGTGTAGAAACTGCCGGAAATCGTCGTGGTATTCACTCCAGAGCGA
TGAAAACGTTTCAGTTTGCTCATGGAAAACGGTGTAACAAGGGTGAACACTATCCCATATCACCAGCTCA
CCGTCTTTCATTGCCATACGAAATTCCGGATGAGCATTCATCAGGCGGGCAAGAATGTGAATAAAGGCCG
GATAAAACTTGTGCTTATTTTTCTTTACGGTCTTTAAAAAGGCCGTAATATCCAGCTGAACGGTCTGGTT
ATAGGTACATTGAGCAACTGACTGAAATGCCTCAAAATGTTCTTTACGATGCCATTGGGATATATCAACG
GTGGTATATCCAGTGATTTTTTTCTCCATTTTAGCTTCCTTAGCTCCTGAAAATCTCGATAACTCAAAAA
ATACGCCCGGTAGTGATCTTATTTCATTATGGTGAAAGTTGGAACCTCTTACGTGCCGATCAACGTCTCA
TTTTCGCCAAAAGTTGGCCCAGGGCTTCCCGGTATCAACAGGGACACCAGGATTTATTTATTCTGCGAAG
TGATCTTCCGTCACAGGTATTTATTCGCGATAAGCTCATGGAGCGGCGTAACCGTCGCACAGGAAGGACA
GAGAAAGCGCGGATCTGGGAAGTGACGGACAGAACGGTCAGGACCTGGATTGGGGAGGCGGTTGCCGCCG
CTGCTGCTGACGGTGTGACGTTCTCTGTTCCGGTCACACCACATACGTTCCGCCATTCCTATGCGATGCA
CATGCTGTATGCCGGTATACCGCTGAAAGTTCTGCAAAGCCTGATGGGACATAAGTCCATCAGTTCAACG
GAAGTCTACACGAAGGTTTTTGCGCTGGATGTGGCTGCCCGGCACCGGGTGCAGTTTGCGATGCCGGAGT
CTGATGCGGTTGCGATGCTGAAACAATTATCCTGAGAATAAATGCCTTGGCCTTTATATGGAAATGTGGA
ACTGAGTGGATATGCTGTTTTTGTCTGTTAAACAGAGAAGCTGGCTGTTATCCACTGAGAAGCGAACGAA
ACAGTCGGGAAAATCTCCCATTATCGTAGAGATCCGCATTATTAATCTCAGGAGCCTGTGTAGCGTTTAT
AGGAAGTAGTGTTCTGTCATGATGCCTGCAAGCGGTAACGAAAACGATTTGAATATGCCTTCAGGAACAA
TAGAAATCTTCGTGCGGTGTTACGTTGAAGTGGAGCGGATTATGTCAGCAATGGACAGAACAACCTAATG
AACACAGAACCATGATGTGGTCTGTCCTTTTACAGCCAGTAGTGCTCGCCGCAGTCGAGCGACAGGGCGA
AGCCCGTTTAAACGGGGTGGGCGAAGAACTCCAGCATGAGATCCCCGCGCTGGAGGATCATCCAGCCGGC
GTCCCGGAAAACGATTCCGAAGCCCAACCTTTCATAGAAGGCGGCGGTGGAATCGAAATCTCGTGATGGC
AGGTTGGGCGTCGCTTGGTCGGTCATTTCGAACCCCAGAGTCCCGCTCAGAAGAACTCGTCAAGAAGGCG
ATAGAAGGCGATGCGCTGCGAATCGGGAGCGGCGATACCGTAAAGCACGAGGAAGCGGTCAGCCCATTCG
CCGCCAAGCTCTTCAGCAATATCACGGGTAGCCAACGCTATGTCCTGATAGCGGTCCGCCACACCCAGCC
GGCCACAGTCGATGAATCCAGAAAAGCGGCCATTTTCCACCATGATATTCGGCAAGCAGGCATCGCCATG
GGTCACGACGAGATCCTCGCCGTCGGGCATCCGCGCCTTGAGCCTGGCGAACAGTTCGGCTGGCGCGAGC
CCCTGATGCTCTTCGTCCAGATCATCCTGATCGACAAGACCGGCTTCCATCCGAGTACGTGCTCGCTCGA
TGCGATGTTTCGCTTGGTGGTCGAATGGGCAGGTAGCCGGATCAAGCGTATGCAGCCGCCGCATTGCATC
AGCCATGATGGATACTTTCTCGGCAGGAGCAAGGTGAGATGACAGGAGATCCTGCCCCGGCACTTCGCCC
AATAGCAGCCAGTCCCTTCCCGCTTCAGTGACAACGTCGAGCACAGCTGCGCAAGGAACGCCCGTCGTGG
CCAGCCACGATAGCCGCGCTGCCTCGTCTTGGAGTTCATTCAGGGCACCGGACAGGTCGGTCTTGACAAA
AAGAACCGGGCGCCCCTGCGCTGACAGCCGGAACACGGCGGCATCAGAGCAGCCGATTGTCTGTTGTGCC
CAGTCATAGCCGAATAGCCTCTCCACCCAAGCGGCCGGAGAACCTGCGTGCAATCCATCTTGTTCAATCA
TGCGAAACGATCCTCATCCTGTCTCTTGATCAGATCTTGATCCCCTGCGCCATCAGATCCTTGGCGGCAA
GAAAGCCATCCAGTTTACTTTGCAGGGCTTCCCAACCTTACCAGAGGGCGCCCCAGCTGGCAATTCCGGT
TCGCTTGCTGTCCATAAAACCGCCCAGTCTAGCTATCGCCATGTAAGCCCACTGCAAGCTACCTGCTTTC
TCTTTGCGCTTGCGTTTTCCCTTGTCCAGATAGCCCAGTAGCTGACATTCATCCGGGGTCAGCACCGTTT
CTGCGGACTGGCTTTCTACGTGTTCCGCTTCCTTTAGCAGCCCTTGCGCCCTGAGTGCTTGCGGCAGCGT
GAAGCTTTAATTAAATCTTCCGCTGCATAACCCTGCTTCGGGGTCATTATAGCGATTTTTTCGGTATATC
CATCCTTTTTCGCACGATATACAGGATTTTGCCAAAGGGTTCGTGTAGACTTTCCTTGGTGTATCCAACG
GCGTCAGCCGGGCAGGATAGGTGAAGTAGGCCCACCCGCGAGCGGGTGTTCCTTCTTCACTGTCCCTTAT
TCGCACCTGGCGGTGCTCAACGGGAATCCTGCTCTGCGAGGCTGGCCGGCTACCGCCGGCGTAACAGATG
AGGGCAAGCGGATGGCTGATGAAACCAAGCCAACCAGGAAGGGCAGCCCACCTATCAAGGTGTACTGCCT
TCCAGACGAACGAAGAGCGATTGAGGAAAAGGCGGCGGCGGCCGGCATGAGCCTGTCGGCCTACCTGCTG
GCCGTCGGCCAGGGCTACAAAATCACGGGCGTCGTGGACTATGAGCACGTCCGCGAGCTGGCCCGCATCA
ATGGCGACCTGGGCCGCCTGGGCGGCCTGCTGAAACTCTGGCTCACCGACGACCCGCGCACGGCGCGGTT
CGGTGATGCCACGATCCTCGCCCTGCTGGCGAAGATCGAAGAGAAGCAGGACGAGCTTGGCAAGGTCATG
ATGGGCGTGGTCCGCCCGAGGGCAGAGCCATGACTTTTTTAGCCGCTAAAACGGCCGGGGGGTGCGCGTG
ATTGCCAAGCACGTCCCCATGCGCTCCATCAAGAAGAGGCACTTCGAGCTGTAAGTACATCACCGACGAG
CAAGGCAAGACGATCCGTCGACGCGGAGGAGTTTGGCCGCCTAAAGCAATAAGCCTTATAAAGACCTTCA
CTGTCCCATTAACAAATACTTTTATTTTACTAGCTTCGGGAGTTACTATAACCTGGGCTCACCATGCTTT
ATTAGCAAGAGCAAAAAAACAGACTTTGGTAGCTTTACTTCTCACATTAATGTTAGCTGTTCTATTTACG
GTTTTGCAAGGTTTAGAGTATGTTAATGCTCCTTTCAATATTAGCGATGGGATTTATGGTTCTTGTTTTT
ACTTGGCTACAGGTTTTCATGGCTTTCATGTTTTTATCGGTACTATTGCTTTATTCGTATCTTTTGTACG
AATTGTTTTAAATCATTTCACAAACAAGCACCATTTTGGTTTTGAATCAGCAATATGGTACTGGCATTTA
GTAGACGTTATATGGTTGTTTTTATTTATTAATGTTTACTGGTGGAGTAACAAATAACAACGGTTCCTTA
CAAACAGAATATTATTTTTATGCACATGTGTATGTTTGATAAAAAGCAACTAATGCAATTTTTAGAGAAT
TCTTCAGTGAAAAACGAATATTTAACGCTTTTATTCTATTTAGTATTCGCAGTTTTTCTAACCGTGTTAA
TTATCGGTTTATCGTATTTTTTAGTAAGGCAGAATCCAGATTCAGAAAAATTATCTGCATATGAATGTGG
TTTCGAGCCTTATGAAGATACTAGGCATGTATTTGATATTAAATTTTGCGTCATTGGAATTTTATTCCTT
ATTTTTGACATAGAAATAATGTTCTTGGTTCCATGGTGCATTTCCATTTCTAAGCTAGACATATTAGGTT
TTTGGTCTATGATTGATTTTTTAGTAGAATTGGGTATTGGGTTTTTTTATGTTTGGTATGTTGGCGCTTT
AGATTGGGACTAAACAGATTTTATTCTAATGCTACAAATTTAAATGAATACAAATATTGCAAAAGTCATT
ATGAAGACACTTATCAATTCAAGTGCATGGTTAGGGGATGCGGCTGTAAGTTATCAGCTTGGGTTCCAAG
ATCCGGCTACTTCTACAATGGAAGGTATTTATTTATTCAACCTTCACTTATTATTTATCATTATTAGTAT
TGTGGTTTTAGTTGCATGGTTGCTTTTCGCTATTACAAAAAATTTTACTGAAATAGAAAATAGTACTGTT
GCAACCTTCACTCACTCCAATGTTATTGAAATTATTTGGACCTCTATCCCGGCTTTAATTCTTTTAAGCT
TAGCTTCTCCGTCATTTTCCTTATTGTATAGTTTAGATGAGATTTCTAATCCAGAACTGACATTAAAAAT
TTTAGGGCATCAATGGTATTGGAGTTATGAAATTTCAGATTTTAATTCATGCTCAGAAACAACTCAAAAT
TTAAAGTATTCGACTTATATGTTAACCAATGAATTTTTGAAAGAAAATAGTACGGTTGGTTTTTTTAGAG
TTCTTGAAACTAATAAAAGAGTTGTGTTGCCAACAAATACTCATTTACGACTTCTTATTACTGCCGTAGA
TGTTCTTCATAGTTGGACCATCCCTTCGTTTGGGGTAAAAGTGGATGCTTGCCCAGGAAGACTAAACCAA
GCAAATTTGTTTATCAAACGGTTTGGAGTTTTTTTTGGCCAGTGCAGCGAAATTTGCGGAGTAAACCATG
GTTTTATGCCTATCGTCTTGTTAGCAATGCCGTCGGTTCAGTACCATTATTTAATTATGACTAATTTAGA
ATTTAATTAAATAGTAAAATCAAAAGCTTGTGGCTCAGCTGGTTAGAGCGTGCGCCTGATAAGCGCAAGG
GCGGTAGTTCAAATCTACTTAGGCTTAATTATTTAAAAGTGAGTTTAAAAAAAAAAGAGGTAACGAAAAA
AATAAAAAATTTTACAATAAACTTCGGCCCACAGCACCCAGCGGCGCACGGAGTGCTTAGGCTTTTATTA
GAGTTAGTAGGAGAAACGGTTATTAAAGCAAATCCGCATATTGGGTTATTGCATCGAGGCACAGAGAAGT
TAATTGAGTACAAAAACTATCTGCAAGCCTTGCCATATTTTGACCGTCTAGATTATGTTTCCATGTTAGC
ACAAGAGCATTCATATTGTCTTGCTATTGAAAATCTTATAAATGTAAAGATTCCCGAAAGAGCAAAATAT
ATTCGTGTCATCTTTGCAGAAATAACTAGAATTCTTAATCATCTATTAGCTGTTGGGTGTCATGCTATGG
ACGTAGGTGCAATGACACCTATGCTTTGGGCTTTTGAAGAGAGAGAAAAACTAATGGAATTTTATGAAAG
AGTTTCTGGAGCAAGGATGCACGCAGCTTACTTTAGGCCCGGAGGGGTTTATTCAGATTTACCTTTAGGT
TTAGTTTCAGACATTTATATTTTTATTGAGCAATTTACTAACAAGTTAATTGAAATTGAAGAAATGTTAA
CTGACAATCGAATCTGGAAACAAAGACTTATAGACGTAGGGACAATTAATGCAAAAGAAGCTTTGAATTT
TGGTTTCAGCGGCGTTATGCTTCGAGGTTCAGGTATTAATTGGGATTTAAGGAAGAGCCAACCTTATGAA
ATTTATGATCAAATAAGTTTTGAAGTTCCGACGGGAACTAGTGGTGATTGTTATGATCGTTATTTAATTA
GAGTTATCGAAATGAAACAGTCATTAAGTATTGTTTTGCAGTGTTTAGACAAACTTCCTTCAGGAATAAT
TAAGACAGAGGATACTAAATCTTGCCCCCCAACAAAATTTGAAGTGAAACAGTCTATGGAAGCTTTAATT
CATCATTTCAAAATGTACACGAATGGTCTCAGCATCCCTGCAAATGAAACTTACATTGGGACAGAAGCTC
CAAAAGGGGAGTTTGGTGTTTATTTAATATCAAATAACACTAATAAACCCTACCGTTGCAAAATTAAAGC
TCCGGGTTTTGCTCATTTGCAGGCTTTAAACTACATGTCGAAAGGTCATTTAATAGCAGATGTAGTTACA
ATTATTGGAACCCAAGACATTGTATTTGGTGAAGTCGACAGGTAATGAGGTTGATTCAACTAAAGTTGGC
TCAAGTTTTTTCAAATGGAAGCGTGCATTTTTGTGCGAATACTTTTTTTGTTTTAGAACAAATCATCTTT
TTAGAAAAAGATAATAAAAATTTTCAGTTGAATAAAAAAACTTTTTTGAAAAATAAACTTAACTCTGATT
ATAATAACAAATTTAAAACGAAATACCTCTAAAATGTTATTAAACTATTCTTCTATTGCAAAAATATTGC
CAATCTTAAGATTTGAGCTTTCTCGAACCGAAGGAAGTTTCTTGATTCAAACTAATTTACTTCCCGAGAT
TTTAACAATGGTCAAAAACCACTTTAATTGCCAATTTAAAGTATTAACCTGTATTTCAGGTGTGGATTAT
CCTGAAAGTTCACATCGATTTAAAATAGTTTATGAACTTCTTAGTATAAAACGAAATTCAAGGTTAAGAT
TAAAAGTTATCCTTGATGAATTATCACCAATAAATTCAGTTGAAAAAATAATTTCTGGTGCATCTTGGTG
GGAGTGTGAGATTTGGGATATGTTCGGTGTTTTTTTCTTAAACCAAGACAATTTAACAAGGTTATTAACG
GATTATGGTTTTCAAGGTTACCCTTTGCGAAAAGATTTTCCTTTAAGTGGTTTCACTGAATCCAGATACA
GTTCAATTAAAAGTCGTGTCGTTTATGAAAATCTTGAAATGTCACAAGAGTATCGAACCTTTGAATTTCT
CTCTCCTTGGGAAGAGCTGTCTTCTGAGATGAAAAAATTACTAACAAAAGATAAAAAGTTACGCCGACAC
ATAAAACTATCCGAAAATAGATGCTTTATACTAAAATCTATCATTCGAAATTTCAATCTTTTTAAACTAA
TCAGATGGAATGCTTTTCTAAAGTTAAAACCGTTAGCTTCAAAGATGAGCAAAGTATCCCTTTCTAATCG
GTGTATCACGACAATAAATCGAAAAAGGTTTAATAAGTTTACTCCTTACTCACGGCATGTTTTTTTAAAA
TTAGTACGGTCGGGGAATGTTTCTGGTATGCAAAAATCGAGCTGGTAAGGGTTGAATACTTTTTTAATAC
AATTTCACAAACTTAAACGCAAAATAAACAGCAAACGGCCAAGTCCGCAATTGTTTATGGGAAAGCTTTT
TAAAATATTTGCTGTGATTTAAATCTTTACTGATAACTTTTATCTCAACGGGTTCTCGGCTTAGCGAATT
TCCTTTAGAGAGAAATGAAAATTTCCGTAAGGGAAGCTCCAACTGACTTTTAAAAAGGAGACTCAAATGA
TATCAGCGTTTCTACGAATGAAACATAGATTGAAATAGGAACCACAAAAGAAAAGTTTGATGGCTACTTA
GTTTCAAATAATGCAAACAAATTTTCTAGTTACAAAAGGAAAACCCTAGATTTTGCTTATTTATAAATTT
GTAATCCTTTTGTTGTTTAAAATCGTTTTATCTAATTATTAAAACCTACAATGAATATATACAAAAAAAT
AAATAGTAAAGCTTACGATTTTGTTGTAAGATGGCTTTTTTCGACTAACCATAAAGATATAGGAACGTTA
TACTTAGTTTTTGCAGGACTTTCTGGTATAGCGGGAACTGCACTATCTTTATATATAAGATTAACTTTAG
CTAGTCCAAATTCTGAATTTTTAGATTATCATTATCATTTATACAATGTAATAGTTACGGGCCACGCGTT
CACGATGATTTTTTTGTGCGCCACTGAGGCTATATCAACTACGCATACGAAGTATGCAAGGACTGTAACG
ATGTCCTTTAAACTATTCGGCCGACCTTTGAGTGAAAATAAAATAGGGGAAAGTAGCATGTCGAAAAAGC
CCGCTTGCTGGAAAGCGGATAATTCCAAAAAATAATGGGTGAAGTAGGTTACTTATGAATAGAATGTTAA
TTTCAAATCGGAGTCAAAGGCTGGGTTACATGATCAAATGTTTTAACCGCAATCGAATATTTGTAAGAGC
TTGTGAGACTAAAAGAAATCGATATCAAGAGTTACCTCTTACAGCCACTATTACACTAGATGTAATATGT
ATGACTAAACGAGTTCTAAGGGTAAATATACTAGTTGTAGTAGTAACTGTGGGATTGCCTAAGTCTCGAA
AGAGATATGGTAACGGAGGATTAATAGTAGCAGCTACTAAAATAGGAGTTTTTAGTAATACGTCTAAAGT
AATGTTTAAAAAATGCGAAGTAATCCAGCGTAGGGGACTGACAACTTCTAACCTAGGAATGGGTCATAAG
AAGTCAGTTCAAAATTTGGATAATAGATTCTACCAAGATAAAATTTGTAATCCTGAAAGGCTAATTCAAG
CTTATGAGCTTGTTAGTAAAAGTGAAGCAAGCAATACTAAAGGTATCAACTCAGAGACTCTAGATAGCTA
TTCAAAAGATACGATTTATAGCGTGAGCAACAGTTTAAAAGACCATAGTTTTAAGTTTAAACCAATAAGA
CGAGTAGAAATACCTAAGCCTAATGGTGGTACTCGAAAATTAGGTATACCAAGCCCTAGAGATAAAGTTA
TTCAGAAAGCTATGGCAATGGCTCTTGAAGAAATTTATGAGTTTAAATTCCTAAACAGTTCACATGGGTT
TAGACCTAAAAGAGGAACACATTCCGCTTTAAAATCTGTTACACGTTGGACTGGGACAAAATGGTTTATT
GAAGGAGATATTTCTAAATGTTTTGACACTTTAGACCATCACATTTTAGAACAACTATTGAAAAAAGAGG
TACTCTCGAAGCCTTTTATAGACCTATATTGGAAGGCCGTGAAATCACACTATATAAATCCTGTAAACAA
AGTTGAAGAATTTAATAGTGTTGGGGTTCCACAAGGAGGGAGTGTTCTTTCTCCAATACTTTCAAATATA
TATCTACATGAGCTTGATAAGTTTATGCAAAATAAAATTGAAAAGTCTAAAAAAAGTGATGTAACAAGCA
CCGACAATCCTAAATATAAAAAAGTGCATACTAAGATATCGAATACGAGACAATACTTTTCGCCAACTTA
TAGACGCAATCGTAGTCTTAGTAAAGAACAAGAGCAAGAAAGATTAAAAGAAATACTGGAATTGGAAAAA
GTTCGTGCTAAATATCCATCTAAAATTCAAGGTTCAGGATATAGAATATACTATGTTAGATATGCAGACG
ATTTTTTAATTGGTATAAATGGACCGCGTCGAATTGCAGAAGAATTAAAGCAGGAGCTCCAAATATTTCT
TTTAAATGAATTAAAACTCACTCTTAATTCAGAAAAGACAAAACTCACTCGTTCAGATCAAGGTGCGTAT
TTTTTAAGTGCAAGGTTAAAGTGTCATACAAGTCGAACTAACGACCAAAAACGACGGACCAATTCAGTAA
CTAAAACTGGAAGAAAAGTTCGTGCTAGAGGGCCTCAAGGCCGTATCATTGCATTAGCCCCTCTCGAGCA
TTTAATACGAAAACTTCAATCGCAAGGTATTTGTAAAATTAGAAATATAAGAAAACATGATGTAATACCA
ACAAGAAAAACTTCTTGGACTAATCTTGATCTTGTTATGATTGTTAAAAAGTATAATGCTGTTTGGCAGG
GCCTTTTAAATTATTATTCGTTTGCTTATAATCGATGTCAGTTAAATTATATTCACTACTTATTACATCA
TAGCTTAGCTTGTACTTTTATGAATAAACTTAAGTTTAACTCTCGAAGACAGGTATTTAAAAGATATGGG
GAAACAATTCAAATTCAAAATGATGATGATAAGTTAGTAGCTTTTAAATTGGAAAAAAGCTTACCAAGAA
TTGAGAAATTTTCGAATAGTATTACACGGTCTGGCTTTGAAACGTTTAAATGTAGTCTTAGAACTCGAAG
TGTTTTTGATAAACCTTGCAAAATATGTGACATGAAACGTAATGTTGAAATACATCATAGAAGACCTTTA
AAAGCTCATAAAACTGACAACACTTTAAAAGGTATACAAATTAATCAATCACGTAAACAAATATCATTGT
GCGTCTCATGTCATCAAAGAGTGCATAATGGTCTTTACGATGGTCCTGGAATCTATTGATACTAAATTCA
ACTGCGTGGAGAGCCGGGTGCGATAAAAGTCGCAAGCCCGGTTCGGAGGGGAGGTTGTGATTCCTTTAAA
ATGGATTGTGATCTTACCCTACCACAGTTATGCCTGCACTCATAGGCGGGTTTGGAAATATTTTTGTACC
GTTAATGATTGGGGCACCTGACATGGCGTTTCCGAGAATGAATAATATTAGTTTTTGGTTATTACCTCCT
TCTTTATTGTTATTAATAGGTTCTGTACTTTGTGAAGCGGGTGTTGGAACTGGTTGGACTGTATACCCAC
CCTTATCTAGCATTACAGCCCATTCCGGGGGGGCAGTGGATCTTGCTATCTTTAGTTTGCATTTATCTGG
AGCTGCTTCAATTTTAGGAGCAATAAACTTTATCTGCACTATTACAAATATGCGAGCAAAGAGCCTACCA
TTTCATCGACTACCCTTATTCGCATGGTCAATCTTCATCACAGCATTTTTGTTGCTTTTATCGTTGCCTG
TTCTTGCTGGTGCAATTACAATGTTACTTGGAGATCGTAATTTCAACACAACTTTTTTTGACCCGGCTGG
AGGAGGCGATCCAATACTTTATCAACACCTTTTTTGGTTTTTCGGCCATCCCTGAAGTGTATATTCTAAT
CTTACCAGGGTTCGGTATCATTAGCCATATTATTGTGAGTGCTGCAAAAAAACCAATCTTCGGCAAACTT
GGTATGATTTATGCAATGTTTTCTATAGGTGTGTTAGGTTTTATAGTTTGGAGTCATCACATGTATACAG
TTGGTTTAGATATTGATACTAGAGCGTATTTTACATCGGCTACCATGATTATTGCAATTCCTACAGGTAT
AAAAATTTTTAGTTGGCTTGCTACTTTATGGGGCAGTTCCGCAGAGTTAAAAGCACCTATACTGTTCGCT
TTAGGTTTCATTTTTTTATTTACTGTCGGTGGAGTCACTGGGGTAGTGCTTGCAAATTCCGGGATTGACA
TTGGTTTACACGATACCTATTATGTGGTTGGGCATTTTCATTATGGTGCGGCGTCTAATGTCGTTTTCGC
CTGTTTTGACTTTGATCAAAACTCACAAAACTTGTCTATATACTACTAATTTATGTATATTGTGATAAAG
CATAGTATTTACCTGAGAGGGCTAACCTCGAAAGGGAACATAGCATGTACTAAAAGGCGTCCTGAAACTC
TCAACAGAGAGCTTAGAGTGGATGCCAAGCTACAGACTAATATGGGTAGGTTTACGAATCCCAATTACAA
CTTCTTGGCAGGGTCTGAAGTCCCTATTTATTATTCGAGTGTTAGAAATTACGTAGTCTTTCTTTCACTG
GGCGAGCTCAATAAGCTATCTACAAGTAGTAGACATAAGGAGGGGAGCTCTAAGTTAGTCAGGAGACGAA
AACGAATGGAATTCGCGATGACCCGAAATCCGAAAGGACGGGGGTTACGGAGGGTTCATAGTACTAGTTA
TTCATCTTCTGGGAAGGGACCTAGTTTTATTAGACTTGAAGAAAGTTTGCTTTCGGGTAAATTCGAATCT
AGTCAATTGAGTATATTAAAATCTAATATTGTTAATGGCCAGAAATGTAATAATCTAAGCGTAATTATGT
CAGATCCGAAGTTTTTAATCGCGGCGTGGGTAAGAATACGTTCGAAAAGGGGGAGTCTAACTCCAGCCCT
AACGGAAGAAACACTTGACAGAATTAAATTATCGTGGTTTGTCGAAACTGCAAACACAATGCGAAATGGG
AAACTCAAGTTTTCTCCATCCAGAAGGACTTATATTCTAAAATCTAATGGAAAAGAAAGACCTTTAACTG
TGCCCTCACTTAGAGACAAAATAGTTCAAGAAGCTATGCGGTTTTTATTACAATTAATTTTTGAAACCGA
TTTTAGTAAAGACTCCCATGGGTGGGTTACTGGTAAAGGCTGTCACACTGCCTTAAACCAAATTAAACTG
CAATTTAATCACGATAATTGGTATATCGAAGGAGACATAGATCAACAATTCCCAACTTTGGACCACTACA
TTATTGTTGAACTACTGAAAACAAAAATAGACGATCAAGCGTTTGTAGACTTAATTTATAAATACTTAAG
GGTAGGTTATGGAGAGACTTCTAACCAAGTAGTACCAATGTGAATTAGTATTATTCAAGAAGGAACTCTT
TCTTCAATGTTAGCTAATATTTATATGACCCCTTTTGACAAATGGGTAAGTACCTACCTTAAACCTAAAT
ACACCAAAGGTAAAAGGAAAAGAGCAAACCCCATATATACGAAAATGATTAGAAGTGGAAAAGTCAATAA
CCACTCTATTCATAGTCTTATGCGTAATGACCGGCGATATCTAAGACTTCATTATGTACGCTATGCGGAT
GATTTTATAATGGGTTTAAATGGTCCTAAAGAATATTGTGAGCAGATAATCCAAGAATGCAAAACTTTTT
TGTTTGAAAAATTGAAACTTACTCTAAATTTAGAAAAGACCAAAACAACTCATAGCCAGCAAGAATCTGC
AATATTTTTAGGATATCGGGTCTATTACACCAAACTGAGTAAAATGAAAGTTGCTTTTAACTCCAAAGAT
AAATTAACTCGTAGAGTAACAAATGCTACGCTAGATGCTCCCGTAGATCAAGTTGTAGATAAGTTAATTT
CGAAAGGTTATGCTAAAACAACTGGAGCGCCAACCCGAAATGGACGATTCATTAATCACACATTATTTGA
TATAGTGGAACATTACCGAATGGTTGAAAGAGGAATTCTCCAATATTACAGTTTGGCAAATAACTATGGT
AGAGTCGCTGCAAGAGTACATTACATATTAAAATATTCTTGTGCCCTAACTATTGCCTCCAAGATGAAGT
TAACAACACTAAGGAGGGTATTTAACAAATACGGTAAAGATATAAATATTAAGGACAAAGATGGAGTTGT
TAAAACAAATTATCCATCGATTAGTTATAAGAGAGCTCGAAAAGTAATTCCATCTAAAATTCTTGATTTT
ACTTCACTAGAAGCTTATATTGATTACTATGATAGTCGTATCCAGAGAGGAAGAAAAGATTTAGAAAACT
CTTGTATATTATGTGGTAGCGAGGAGAAAATTGAAATTCACCATGCCCGAAAACTTAGTAAAGCTAAAAA
GAAGGACTATTTGCCAACTATGATGGCAAAAATGAATAGAAAACAGATCCCCGTCTGCCAAAAGTGTCAC
ATAAAAATACACAAAGGCACTTACGATGGAAAACGAATTAAACAACCTAATCTTCCAACCCAACATTAAT
AAAAGTGAAAGCCATATGCAGGGAAACTTGCACGTACGGTTTAGGGTCGACTTACTGATATATAGAAGGA
TTGGTAAGTTAGGCCACTTCTATCTATGGGTGCTGTTTTCTCAATTTTCGGAGGTATTTATTATTGGTTT
CATAAGATTACGGGCTTAAGATATTCTGAGTTTTTAGCTCAACTACATTTCTGGGTGTTTTTTATAGGAG
TAAATTTAACTTTTTTTCCAATGCATTTTTTGGGGGTAGCAGGTATGCCTAGACGTGTGCCCGACTTTCC
AGATGCGTTTTATTTATTTAACAAAATCGCCTCTTGGGGTTCTTATGCATCAGCTTTTTCAATAATCATT
TTTATTTGCGTATTAATAGATGCATTGTTTTCGGACAAAAAATAACTTAGTTAATCTTTTCATGAAAATA
TGGAATATAGCCAAGCGGAAAGGCACTCGTTTTTGGTACGATCATTCAAAGGTTCGAACCCTTTTATTCC
AAGTCAAAATGTTAAATCAAGCCCCTTTAGAACAGTTTCAAATTTTATCTCTAATAAATATAAAAATTGT
TGGTTTAGACTTTTCAATAACCAATTTTTTATTAATTAACCTGTTAGGATTGACGGCTTTAAAAAGTCTA
TTTTATTATAATAGTTCTAAAACGAACTACTTGCACGAAATGTCTCTTTTCTTCACACCTAATGCGTGGC
AAAAAAGCATGGAGTCGATTTCAGAAGTAACGGCTCAATTAATTTCTGATGTCATAACTACTCATAACGA
AAAATATTTCCCGGTAATCGCAGTATTGTTTCATTTCATTTTATTCAGTAATTTAATTGGTTTAGTTCCA
TATAGCTTTACTGCCACAAGTCATTTAATAGTAACTTTTACTTTATCATTTTCCGTGTTTATCGGTATTA
ATTTAATTACTTTTAAGAAGTATAAAATAAAGACATTCTCCTTGTTTTTGCCAGCAAACACTTCATTTTT
TTTAGCTTTATTATTAGTTCCTATTGAGTTTATTTCGTATATAGCCAAACCAGTTAGCTTAGGGGTTCGA
TTGTTCATCAATCTAATGGCAGGCCACAGTCTATTAAAAGTAATTGTTGGGTTTTCATGGAGTATGCTAC
TTCTAGAAAATGTTATTTCTGTTGGTTTGTTCATTCCTATGTTAGTCTTAACAATTTTATTTGGATTAGA
ACTCGGGGTAGCTTTAATTCAAACTTATGTATTTATTATTCTCACTTGTATCTACATACAGGACGGTAGT
TAAAAGTAAAAAAGAAATTAATACGTATAGAATGCGACCTTACTTTATAAAAATTTCATCCAAAAACAAA
AACTCTATTTTCACATTTTGCTCTTTTTTGTTTAACCAGTCGGATTTAAAAATAAGCTCAAAATTATTAG
CTATTAAAATTTTACAATTTAATAACAAAAGAAAATTTTTTACTGTCTTAAAGTCACCTCACGTAAATAA
AACGGCACAAGAGCAATTTGAGTCTAAAGTTTTTTCTAATCAATTTTTGATTCACGGCTCATCTAAATCA
AATTTTTTACACTTTTTAAAAAAGCTTAAAAAGGATCTTTTTCCAGATCTTAAGCTCAAAATAAGCTTTC
CCTTACAAAAAATCATTTCAAATATAAATTTGAGAGTAAAATTTTTTGATTCAAGAAACTATCATCTAAA
ACATTATAAATATTTTCTATCTCAAAGTGAGGCTTGCAACACAATCAAAAATTATAAAAAAATATCTTTT
TCGGGCACTATTGATTTCTACGAGTGTTGTGAGAATCGAAACGATTTAAATAAGCACGTAGGGTACGTAG
AAACGTATTTAAAAGTGTTGGATATTTACGGAGAGCTCACTTTCTCCTCTCTAAAACCTTTGTAAATAAA
ACAAATTATCTAAAAGTTTGGGTAGCTCAGTTGGGTAGAGCAAAGGATTGAAAATCCTTGTGTCGACAGT
TCAATCCTGTCTCTAAGCGTAAAAATATGAAAAACTACTTATGGAATATGTTTGCCAATATCAAAAATGG
CCAACTAGCAAGACGATCTTTCATTTTTCAAACTAGAAAAAATATCTGTGAATCTTTTCTCAAAATCCTT
TGGAATGAAGGATTTATCTTAGGATATAACATTTACCTTACTGAAATCAAAATATTTTTAAAATATAGAA
ATGATCAACCTGCAATAAACTCAATAAAATTAGTATCAAAACCGAGTAAAAGAATTTATTATTCCCTAAA
ACAAATATGGAAAATAGATTCTAGCAAGTCTTTTATTATTATTTCAACCGATAAAGGCTTAAAAACAATA
ACTGATTGTAAAAGATTAAGTCTTGGTGGTGAGCCTTTTATTGTTGTTAATTAAAAATGAAAAAATTAAA
GAAAAAATATACAGTTAAAGTTCCTGAAAACATAACTTTGATATACTGCGAAAAAAAAGAAATTCTTGTT
TTTGAAGGCGGCTTAGGAAAGAAAACATTAAAACTCAAAGTTAAAATATTTTTTTTAAAGAAAAAAAGAA
TTGTTGCAATAACTTCTACACCGTTCAGCATTCTTTCAACCAATAAGCAAAAGAAAATGAAATTTATTCA
AGGCACCACTACCGCCGCAATAAAGCATTTATTAATAGAAACGTCTGCTTTACTGTACAAAAAGTTAAAA
CTTGTGGGGGTTGGGTATAAAGCTTTTGAAACGGAAAATAGGCTGCTGTTATTAAAACTGGGTTATAGCC
ATTTTATTTATTTTCGAGTAGATAAAACCCTGAGCATTTTTTGTTTAAAATCGACCAAACTTTTTGTATA
TGGCAATTGTTATCAACATGTTACTCAAACAGCTTCTTTGATTCGAGCAAAAAAACTACCTGAGCCATAT
AAAGGAAAAGGGGTTCTCTACGAAAACGAAAAAATTGAATTGAAAGAAGGGAAAAAAATTTAATGAATGA
AAATTAAGAATAGAATTCTGCAAAAGCGTAGACCGGAGTTTTTGGGAATAAAGCTTCTAAAGACACAGGC
TTATAGAAATACAGCAAACTTAAAAATTGAAGATACTGAATATAGAATAAAAAAAGCTTTGCACGTTATT
TATAAGTACCACAAGCATAATAAACGAATTCTATTTGTAGGAACGCCTTCAAATGCTCATAAAGAAATTA
AGCAGCTTTTAAAGGAAACGAAACATGTTTTAATTTCTGAATCAATCTGGACGAATGGCTGCATAACTAA
CCAAGATGCTAGTTTCGACCCTTTATTGAAAAGCCAAAACCCTGCCGATAAAATAAGAGCCGAAATAATA
TTTCAATTAAGAAAAAAAAGTGATTTAATTGTTATTTTAAACGTATTAAAAAACAGAGATGCATTAAAGG
AAGGGTATCTTTCCAAAACTCCTATAATTTCTCTAGGTTGCGAGTTGAATGTATTAGAAAAAAAATCCAC
TTATAAGGTTCCAGTAAAATTTAATTTTACAAATAAGAAAATAGGAAATTCTTTTTTTTATGGCATTTTA
AAAATAATTTTAAAGAAAGCAAAACTTGATAACCTGACCGCAAATCAACGCCGACATTCGGTTTTCAAAA
TTAATTTTTTTAATTCGAACACAAAGCAAATGTCCGATAAACCCCCAACAACTCAATTGCTTGAAAAAAT
ATTAGCTACCGATATAAAAAATGCTTCTTTCTAAGAAAACCCGACTTAAACCAATTTTCAAACAATTTTT
AAAATTGAGAGAGAACGTCCAAAACCAGAAAAAATTACTTGGGTTTCAGAATAAGAAGTGGGAGCACTTT
ATCAATTCTTATAAACGCAAAATGCGAAGATATAAAAAGTATGTTGCTATTGACCAAATAAAATATTCAG
TCACAAAATTCCCAAGTAAGGGGACGTCGTATAAAAAGCGTTACAGAGACAGTTTGCACACTACAAAAAA
ATTAGCCCTATTGTACGGAGGTATTACCAGCAGGCAACTGAAAAAGTATCTAAACTTGATGAAAAAAGAG
AACGGCAGAAAAAATAATGAAAAGAAAGAAACTTTTAATTTATTGCCACTAAAAAAATTTGAAAGCCGAC
TAGATATAGTGCTTCATAGGGCCAAATTTGTTTTTAGTATTAAAGCTGCAAGGCAGTTGATAGTTCACGG
TAATGTTTATGTTAACCAAGTAAAAATAAAGAGTAAATCACATATTTTACGGCCAGGCGACTCTATAGAA
ATGAATTCAAGTTACAGTCAGAGGATTAACGAGAGTAGTTTCCAAACTCTAAAATCGAAACCTTTTTGGC
CTCTTCCCCCGAACCACCTGCACATCAACTACAGAACAATGCAGATTATATTCGGTACGATTGACTTAAG
TGGTTTTTCTACAGCTTTTACTTTTCACTTACAACTAAAAAACGTAGTTTTAAATTCCCGTTATCAATAA
AAGCTTGTTAAATTCTTCAGTAGCTCAGAGGTAGAGCAAGTGGCTGTTAACCATTTGGACGTTGGTTCGA
ATCCAGCTTGAAGAGGTTAAAAAGTAACGAGGTGATATTGGAAATAATCGGGCTCGAACCGACAACTTTA
TGCTTGCAAAACATACACTCTACCTAATTGAGTTACACCCCCTTTAAATGAAAATTTTTGTTAGTTCGCG
TTTGTATATGAGCAATCAAGTTCTACTCTTGAATTTTTAATTAAAAATTTTGACACAGACGATTGTAGCT
TTTTTTCTCGAAATTTTTTGGTTCCAAAAAAAGTAGGAATCATAAACTCTATTGATAATTTGTAATGGAA
AAATAATGTAATCAATAGAGCCCAAATTAAAGGAAAAACTATTAACACTTCAAACTGTGCCATAAAAACT
TGTTTGGTGAAATTGGTAAACACGTCAGACTTAAAATCTGATTCTAATTAGAGTATCGGTTCAAATCCGA
TAGCGAGTATAAAAAATAGAACTTTGCCAGAATGATGGAGTTTGGTAGACATGCTAGGTTTAGGTTCTAG
TTCCTTCTTGGAGTAAGGGTTCAAGTCCCTTTTTTGGTAAAACAAGCTTTTATTTAATATGCCAACTTAC
AATCAACTCTGTAGAAAAACGCGAAAAAAAAAGAAAAAATTAAACAAAACACCAGCTTTAGAAGGATGTC
CTCAAAAGCGAGGAGTGTGCACAAAAATTGTGCTTAGGGCTCCTAAAAAGCCAAACTCAGCCCTAAGAAA
ACTTGTAAAATTAACACTTTTTTCAAATAAAAAAAAAGTATACGCTTATATTCCTGGCGAAGGCCATAAC
TTACAATCTTATTCCACTGTTTTAATGAGGGGTGGTCGGGTAAAAGACCTACCTGGAGTAAAATATCATC
TAATCCGAGGGAAACTAGATCTTTTAGGATTAAAAGATAGAAAAACTTCTAGATCTAAATATGGTACAAA
GAATTTAAGGAAGTATTTGTAATTAAGAAAATTATATGAGAAAAAGAATATTGCTTATTAAAAACAAACT
AACTAACCATTTAACGACTAGTGGGAAAAAAACTAAGGGTGAAAAAATTCTATTTAAAAGCGTGAAAACA
ATACAAAGGCAATCTAGAAAACAGGTAAACTCCTTGATCAAACTTGCGATTTTTTCTTCTAGCCCGGTTT
TTAAATTACATATCTTGACACAAAAGAAAAGAAAGAAAAAAAAATCAAAAGAAATACCGGCTTTTATGCA
AAGCCCGCAAGCACGGGTATCTTTGTCTATAAAATTAATAATATTGTCTATTAGAAAAAGAAAACTTAAC
AATTTTTCCATAGGGTTAGGAAAAGAAATTTTATTAAATGCTAATTGCAAGGGAGAAACCATAAAGATTA
AAAATAAATTACAAGAGCAAGTTTTTGCCAAGAAACATCTGTTAAAATATTATAGATGGAACTAAACTTT
ACATACTCAAGAACATACACTTAACAGGACTCGAACCTGTAACTTTTGGGCCCGAAGTCCAAAGCTCTGT
CCAATTGAGCTACAAGTGCAAACATATTAAAAAATGATTCAAGAACGAACAATACTTAAAGTTACGGATA
ATTCCGGAGCAAAAACAGTGCGGTGTATTAAAGTATTAAACGGTTTTAAGAGAAAACACGCGATAGTAGG
TGATATTGTCGTGGTATCTATTCAACAATTACGAAACAAGGCTAAAAATACATCAAAAGTTAGAAAAAAA
GAAATTTGTAAAGGATTAATTGTCAGAACTAGAATGAAGCTTAAGAAAAAGAATGGGTTTAGTATTGTGT
TTCAAGAAAACTCGATTGTTTTAGTAAACAAACAAGGCAATCCAATTGGGACAAGAATTGTGGGACCTCT
TCCTAAACTTTTGAAGAAGAACAAATTTCAGAAATTTATCAGCTTGTCAGCTGGTTTAGTTCAGCATTAA
CCTTTAAACAAACGAATGTATTTTTTAAAACATTTCTACATTAAAACGTTAAAACAAGAATTGATAAATA
AGTTTTCATATAAGCATACAAAACAGTTACCTGAGTTAAAGAAAATTACGCTCAATTTTGGACTTGAAGC
AAACGAAATGAAGGGTTTAGCTATAAGTGTATTGGCTTTAGAATTAATTGCTAAACAGAAAGTTTGCTTA
ACAAACACCAGAGGGCCTAATATTCGTTTAAAAACTAGAAAAGGTCATCCTGCAGGGTGCAAGACTACTT
TATCGAAAAAGGCTATGTTCCCCTTTTTCATAAAAACATTAGTGGAAATTTTGCCAAAAATCAAAAACTT
TACTGGTTTCAAAATTACTTTTGAAATGGAGAAGAGCGTTCTTTCTTTTCAGATCAAGGATGTTTTTAGT
TTTACTGAACTTGAAAGACAATATAATTTGTTTAATAGCATATCAAAACTGGACGTCGCTTTTGTCACAA
ATTCTGTCGATAGAAAAGAAACGATTTTCATTCTAAAATCCTTACAGCTACAACTAAAAGAACAAATTAA
GCAAATATAACTCAATAGGCAGAGTGTAATCGTGCCAAGATTAAAGTTAAGGGTTCAAGCCCCTTTATTT
GCTTTTCGGATAAGTGGTCGAGTGGTCTAAGGCTATAGTTTTGAAAGCTATTGTATTTCCAAATACCGTG
GGTTCGAATCCCGCCTTCTCCTGAAATATGTTGAAAACACTTATTAAAAAATGGCTGAGTAACATAACTC
GGAAAATGTATTAGATTGCAAATCTTAGAATATCGGTTCAAATCCGGTTTTAGCCTACCAAAAAATGATT
TTAACGATAACAACCATTTTAAAAATTATTAGCATTGTAATTCCTTTATTAATTTCCGTCGCTTATTTTA
CAATTGCAGAAAGAAAAATTATGGGGGCAATACAGCGACGAAGAGGACCTAATGTTATTGGTTACATTGG
TCTACTTCAACCGCTCGCAGATGGGTTAAAACTCTTTGCAAAAGAAACCACCTTACCCGGCAGTGCAAAC
GTTGGAGTTTTCTTATTGGCGCCTGCATTATCGTTTGTATTAAGTTTGCTTGGATGGGCTGTTGTCCCTT
TCGCAAATGGAATAGTAATCTGTGATTTGAATCTAGGTATTCTCTATTTGTTTGCAATTTCGTCTTTAAA
TATTTACGGAATCTTGCTCGCTGGCTGGTCCAGCAATTCCAAATATGCATATCTAGGGGCCTTAAGATCT
GCTGCTCAAATGATTTCTTACGAAATTACTATAGGGTTTACAGCATTAAACGCCGCTATTTGTTCTGGTT
CGTTCAATTTAAGCACTATTGTATTGGCCCAAAAAAAGATTTGGCTTATCATTCCTTTATTACCAGTTTC
GCTTATTTTTTATATTTCAATGCTAGCCGAGACGAATCGTCATCCTTTTGATTTACCAGAAGCAGAAGCA
GAATTGGTATCGGGTTATAATGTCGAATACTCAGCAATGACGTTTGCACTTTTTTTCTTAAGCGAGTATG
CTAACATGCTTTTAATGAGTACTTTAGGATCCATACTCTTTCTGGGAGGGTGGTTGTTTCCGTTCAATTA
TTTTATCTTTAATTTGATTCCTGGAACTTTTTGGCTTAGTTTTAAAATTATTTTAGGTGTCGTTTTTTTT
ATCTTCGCGAGAGCCACTTTGCCTCGGTATAGATATGACCAGTTAATGTATCTTGGATGGAAATGCTTTT
TACCTTTGACTTTAAGTTACTTATTACTGGTTGCTGGAACTTTGGTTAGTTTTAATTGGCTACCTAATTA
GATTTATATATGATAACTTAAATAAAAAGAGAAGTGTAAGGCATTCGTAAAGAACAATTAAAATAAAAGC
AACTATTAACTGACTAATTATATCTGGGGGGGTTAATAAAGTAGAAAAAAAAACAAAAGCGTAAAAATAA
AGTTTTCGAAATTTTTTTATATAACAAAAGTTCATTTTGTTGTAACTAAGTAAAAGAAATGAAAAGGCAA
AAAATTCTAAGTAACACACAAATAGGTAGTGTAATTGCATATAAAAGATTAAATACTCGTTTAATTTAGC
TTCAAAATGCAAATTGATTGATTGAGCTGGAACTGTTGGCCGGAAGCTCAAGAAAAAGTTCCATGTCAAA
GGAACAATAGTATAACTCACTAAAAGAGTCGAAATTATCCATAAACTAGCCCCAGTTCCTACGAATAAAC
TTATGTAAAAGTATTCAGCTTTAAAAAGTGCGGGGTTGACAAAGAAAAAAAAGTGATTTGCCGCGAAAAA
AAACGTTCCTTGAAAACAAAGAAATATTACCAATTGAACATATAATGAAAATATTTCCGTCACGTCCGTA
AAAATAAAGTAAAGGACAGTAACCGTCGGGCGCCCTGAATTGTACAAAACACAAGGTTCTATAATTATAA
AAAGCAAGACTTCTTTGTATTTATAAGCTATCAAAATAGAAAAAAACCAATTAAAAGCGATTATAAATAG
TCTGTTTTTAATTTCCAAGAGATATTTTGACACTCGAAGTTTAACCTAAAAATAAGGAAGATAGTTCAGT
TGGTAGAATACTGGTTTCCAAAACCAAAAGTCAAGGGTTCAATTCCCTTTTTTCCTGTTTTTTTTCAGAA
TCCAATTTTTTAATTTTTTTTTTAAATTTAAAAAGTCACCAAATAAAAAGAAAAAAATTAATAACAAAAT
TAAAACTTGTCGAAAGCTAATATTTCTCATATAACTTAAAAGAGCCTGAAACAAGAGGCTTATAGTTCAG
AGGTAGAACACACTGCTCATAACGGTTTAGTCGCAGGTTCAAATCCTGCTGAGCCTAAATTAATAGAGCA
AAATTGGAATGAAACTTACAATAAAAGATTACAAGACATTAAAAATCAAAGAACATTTGAAGAAAGAAGA
CCTGTTACTTTTCTACAACGGAGTTAATAAAAGCTCTTTTGATTTGTTATTAACGAAGCAAAAGCTGAGA
ACAATTTGTCTTAACTACCATAAAATTTTCAATCAAACAACTATCGAAGTGCTCGAAAACTCGGTATATA
AAAATATTAAACCTACTATTGAAGGAGCGACTTTTTTAGTTAAGCCCGCAACTAATTGTATGTTACTAAC
AAAAAGCATACTGCTTAATAGTTTTGAATCTTCGCTTTTCAACATGTTAACTATTAAACTCAACAATAAA
ATATACTCACTAAAACAATTGAAGGGTAGCAATTCACTAAATTATACAGAAAACATGTTGTTGATTTTTC
AATTTAGAGTATCCAATCTGAAAAAAATTTTTATGTTAAGCAGATAAGCATGAAGAAAGTAGGATTCGAA
CCTACGATGAGAAAACTCAACAGATTTACAATCTGTCGCTTTAAACCCCTCAGCCATTTCTTCTTGTTTT
TAAAATTTCTTCCGACGTACTTTTGGTTTTCGGCATCCATTATGGGGGTAGAAACTAAAACTACGAATAG
TTCTGATGTAAAACTTGGTTTTTAATTGCTTTACCACCCAAAACTTGTTTGGGCCTACGTTTTTTAAGTG
TAACGCTAAGCATTCGCCTTGCAAAAATTTTAATTTAGAAATTAAGGTATGAAAAAACTTCTTGAGAATA
ACTAGCCTACTTCTTTTAGATTTTCCTTCGTAATCAAAAGATCCCGCCGAGCAAGAAAACTTTAAATTGC
CTATAAAATCTGTTACGTGCAAAAAAGTGTTAGCTCTCGAAAATTGTATGTCAATAATATAGGTTATTCT
AAAATCATTCTCAATGAGACGCCTTTCTTTTAACAATATAGTTGAATTCAAAAACTTATAGTTTTTTTCC
TTCAAACTAATCAATGAAGCAATTTTGGTTTTTAACTTGTTTAAGTATTGTTTTTTTAAGTGTAAATCTA
TGAAAAAGTTATTGAAATCAAAATTACGAATAGTCTGCATTAAATTTTATTTATGAAAGTTCGAGATAAT
GTGATTCGAACACATGACTTTCTACTCCCAAAGTAGACACGCTGCCGCTGCGTTATATCTCGAAAAAGAG
CTACTTAATTAAAATGGAAAAAAACATCGCCCCCCATCTTTGGGAAAACCAGCACTAAATAATAAATATA
TGAAAAAAATTACAAGCAATGAACCTATAAAAATGCTACAGCAACACCTTGCGAAAATTCATGAAAAAAG
ACCTCTTCTAAAAAAAGGTTTGACAGGAATACAAAAATCTACAGGAAGGAATAACTCTGGGAAGATAACT
ATTAGGCATAAAGGTGGAGGGCACAAAAAAAGATATCGAACAATTAATTTTCTTCGAACACAAAATTCCG
AAGGTATCGTTTGTACCATTGAATATGATCCTTGCAGAAACGCCAACATTGCTTCGATCTATGATTTTGA
AGAAGGCAAGTTTTACTACATACTCGCGCCAGAAAAGCTGAGTATCGGAGACGTTGTGAAATCTGGCAGA
AAAGCTGAGCCTAAAATAGGACATTCTTTGCCTATTTCAAAAATCCCGGTTGGAAGTTACATACACAATA
TTGCACCGAAAAAAGAAAAGAAAGCCCAAATTTCTAGAGCAGCAGGTACTTTCTCACGCTTAACAGAAAA
AACTCTAAATTACGCTAAGATTGAACTCAGCTCTGGAAAGCAAAGATTTTTATCTGCGAAATGCCTTGCA
ACCATAGGTATAGTTTCAAATGAATTAAGTTTTTTATTTCCATTAAAAAAAGCAGGCCAGTCTCGCTGGT
TGAATAAACGCCCTTCTGTACGGGGGGTTGCTATGAACCCTGTAGATCACCCTCATGGAGGGGGAGAAGG
AAAAAAATCGGGGAAAGGAAAAACCCTTTGGGGAAAAAGTACTAAAAACGGTAAAATTCGAAAGAAGTTC
CTAGTAAAGAAAAACCCAAATGATTAGAACAAAATGGAAAGGACCTTATATTAACACAAAACATGAAACA
GAAAATCTCTTGCCAGAAAAAAATCAGAAAAGAATCATTTCAATATCACGCAACTCCCAGATTCTTCCAA
GTTTTCTTAATCTAACTTTTAAGATTCATAACGGATCAAAACATAAAGAAATTCTTGTAGTAGAAGAGAT
GATTGGGCACAAATTTGGAGAATTTGTTTTTACGAGAGCAAAGTTTGCTTTCAAAAAAAAGAAAAAAAAA
TTAAAGTCATATGGGACAAAAAACTAATCCAACAATTTTTCGATTAGGGAAAACTAAAAAATGGAAGTCT
AAATACATTGAAAAAAAGTCTCCAGAATCTGCTCTATATGCGTTTCGAGACTTAGAGATCAGAAAATTTA
TAAATAAAATCTTGAAAGACAAAGGTTTACTTATACATAATTGTCAGTTGCGCTATTTAGAAAACGAACT
GCATATTTTTTTATCGTATTGTATTACCGCAAAAGCTTTAGCTACTATAAAAATTCATCATAAGGGCCAA
GGTGTGAAGCTGAAACTCCAGAAAACAAACTTTACCGAAAATTTCAGGGAAAAATACTTTACTCTTGAAA
AAAAACTGAAGCGTTACGTTCATTACCAGCGAATTATTGAAAATTGTCATTATACTACTACAGTAAAAAA
ATACCTTGGCAAGAAACAATTTTCTAAAGGAAAAATTGCGATTAAAAAAAGCCACTGTTCTTTAAAGTAT
CGAAGGGCCCGGATATTACCACGTTATAAAGTGGCGTGGTCTGCAAATAAATATCAAAATATAAGTGTTA
GAGAAATAAAAATGGATGCGTTTTGGAACTGCGTTTCTAAAAGTATAAGTTTTTTTACGAATAGTAAGTT
AGACATTTTTCTAAATTTAAAACAATTGAATAAGCCTACTAGAATTAGATTTACCAAAATACAAATAAGA
ATTCTAAAAAAAATTATAGGACAGCTAAGAAAGTACAAACACAGCGCTTTCTTCGAAGAAGGTATAAATC
TAATACTTGAATATACTTTGAACAGTCAACCTTCCAATTTGTTAGCCGAATTTGTAGCTAACGAATTAAG
AAAACAAAAACGCCACAACTTTTTTTTGGGGTTTATAAAAAGTGCTCTACATCTACTTAACAACAATATT
TTTGTCTCTCAAAAAAATATCAAATTAATGATTAAAGGTAGGTTTAACGGCACTCCGAGAGCAAAAAAGC
GGGTAATGATTATCGGTAAAGGAGTTTCCGTGTTGAGCATCAAATCTAATCTTGATTACGCCGAAACAGT
TTCCTACACGTCGAACGGAACTTTTGGCGTGAAAATCTGGACTTGCGAAAAAACAAGTGTGTAAGAAAGG
TAATAGCAAAATATAATGTTTAACGGACCAAAACAAATTAAGTACAAAAAAATTAAAAAAGGAAAACTAG
CAAAGCTAGAGTTTAAGTCTACCGAATTAAAATTTGGTAGCATAGGATTAAAAGCCGCAGAGTCAGGAAT
AATCAATTTGCGGCAAATTGAAGCAGCACGACAAGCAATTACAAGGAAAGCTAAGCGAAAACTTAAAATT
TGGATAAGAATATTTCCTGACTTACCTATTACATCAAAACCTTCAGGAGTTAGAATGGGTAAGGGTAAAG
GCCAATTCTCTCACTGGGGTGCTCGAGTTCGTGGTGGCACAGTCATATTTGAAATTTGTGGTATTAATAT
TAACAAAATTCTTGTTGCTTTGAAAACCGGGGGGGCGAAGCTGCCTTTAAAGACAAAAATTTTTAATTAA
GCTGATTTTGGACAAAGTAAATCGTGGAACCAAAAAGAAATTTAAAAATATTAAAAATCGATAGCACTGT
ATAACAAACACTACTCAAGCTGCTTTCAGAGCTCGACTACCGTGAACTATCCAATGATGGTTTATGCTAC
TTCAAGCAGCTAAATATATAGGAGCAGGTCTTGCAACAATTGGTCTAGCAGGAGCTGGCGTTGGTATTGG
TACAGTATTCGGAGCTCTTGTGTTAGGAATTTCCCGAAATCCTTCACTGAAAGACGAATTGTTTAAAATG
GCAATTTTAGGATTCGCTCTAACTGAAGCAATCGCTTTATTTGCTTTAATGATCGTTTTTTTATTATTAT
TTGCACTTTAATTAAAGTCTTTAGAAGGGTGTATAGCTTAATCGGTAGAGCATTGGACTTTTAATCCACA
GGCCCTGGGTTCAAGTCCCAGTGTACCCAATAAAAAAAAATGTTAACCGTAAATATCAATTCTGTCTTAA
ATCTTACCTCTATAATTTTCTTTATCGGCCTAATAGGTATACTTTTAAACCGTAAAAACATTTTAATAAT
TATAATGTCAATCGAATTATTGTTGCTTGCAGTGAATCTAAATTTTGCTGCTCTTTCGATCTATTTAGAT
GACATGGTAGGTCAGATATTTGTTTTATTCATTTTGACAATTGCTGCAACTGAGTCAGCTATTGGGCTAG
CTATTGTCACAGTATTTTATAGATTAAAGCGTTCAATTCAATTAGAACCTATTAAAAAAAGAGCGTTAAC
TAAAATTTAAAAGTTATTCTCGAAAAAGACGGGATTTGAACCCGCAGTCTTCGACGTGACAGGTCGACGC
TTTGACCTTGATTAAGCTACATTTTCTTTTATACTATAAAATGTTAAATAAAAAAAAAATTGGGAATAAA
ATTTCACTTATCTCTTACTTAATAACAAACGGGATTTCAATTCCTCATTATTGTTATCACAGCCATTTGT
CCGTAGCAGGGAATTGCCGGGTTTGTTTAATTGAACTTAAAAATTCAATCAAACCTATTGTGTCATGCGC
TACTAGTGCTAAAACCACTCTTTATAATAATGTTATGTATCACGACAGTGCTTTAATTAAAAAAGCACGA
GAAAATATTCTTGAGTTTTTACTTCTAAATCATCCATTAGATTGTCCTATTTGTGACCAGGGCGGTGAAT
GCGATTTACAAGACCAATCTATTTTTTTTGGCTTTACAAAACGACGATTTTATAAGTTCAAACGAGTCAT
CGGTGATAAAGATTTGGGTCCCATAGTAAAAACCGTTATGACACGTTGTATTCATTGCACTAGATGCGTT
AGATTCGCTACTGAAATTGCTGGGGTGGAAGAATTTGGTATGTTTGGTAGAGGAGGATCTAGTGAAATCG
GCACTTATATTAATAAAATTATTTCTTCTGAGCTATCCGGGAACATCATTGATTTATGCCCGGTTGGCTC
TTTTACAATTAATAGTTATTACCTCTAAAGTTTTTTGAATTATGGGAGCTCTGACATTAAAAAGTTTTCC
TTTTGAATTAAGAGGATGGGATATAGAAAAATTTGAGAGTCTTGATCCTACAGATGGATTTGGGACCCAA
ACCAGAGTTTACGTAAGCAAAGATCTAATCGTTCAAATTGAGCCGGACTACGATCTTCAAATACCCAACA
CCTGGTTGAGCGATAAAGGACGACAATTTTTTGATGGTATATTTAGTATTTGGGAGAGCAATAAGTGTCA
CAAAAAAACGCTCACGTTAGAAAAACAATCTTGGCTGACTATTTTGAAATCAATGATTAAAGTTTTGTAT
ATTTTTGACCAATCAAACAGACAAAAAAGTAAAAGCTATTTCTTCACTTTAATTTTTGAAAACTTAAGTT
CTGAAATACTTAGCTTACTCGTCGTAATTTCACAAAACTATTCTTTTCTAAAAGTTAGAAGAGCTGAAAA
CTTCAGGCTTAACAATGATCTAGAATCAGAATTTCAATTAAATTTGGGCACGAACGGAATAAACTTGAAG
GAATCGACTTTATGCTTACTATTAGCGGTTCACCCTCGCTACGAGGGTTATCATTTAAATTTAAGCTTAC
GACAGAGAACTCTTAAAGGAGGCTTTAAGTGTTTAGCAATAGGCTCTTTGGCTAACTTAACTTTCCCAGT
TTCATTTTTGGGCTCCAATCTAAATGTCGTTAAAACTATTAACGAAGGTAATAATCTAACCTGCCAAGAC
TTGAAGAACGCAAAAAAACCGATTTTGATTCTTAATACTGAAGGTTTCAAAAGAAACGATAATCAAAACA
GTATAGAAACGTTAAAAATACTGAAACATTCAAATATTTTTAATAAAACATGGAATCTCTTAAATCCTTC
CCTAACGGAAACCGGCGTCCACGCATTACATCCATTTTTACCCATTTCAAGTGAAGATTTAACTAATTTC
AGCTCGCTATACTTTTTGAACGTCACAGTCAATAACATCCCGAACCTGAAACTGATAACAGCTTTAAAAC
TATTGGCAGTAATCCCACGAAACCCTGTAACTAAAGGGGCATTCTTTGATCAAAACAATCAAAAAAACGT
AAATTTTACAGATTACAATAAAAACAACGGCTTAAATCGTTACTTTTATTTACCTACAAATATGTTTTAT
GAAAATGATGAGACGTTTATTAGCACAGGGGGTTTAATCAAAAAAACTACAAAACTTATTTTTGATAAGA
AGACAAAGAATAACTGGCAAATCTTAAGACGTTTCTTCAAAGAATTTAAAAATCAGTTATCTTTTTTAAG
TACTAAGGACAATAACATCCTTTTTTTCAATTTAGAAAAAATAGCTGATTTTCGAAATTATATAAATTTT
CAATATTATGCGACTCGAAATTTAACTAAATTAAATTTTTACTTAAACTTGAAGAACTATCCATTTAGTT
TAGGCAGTAAAACGGTTGCATTTAGACCGAAAATTGTCAAAGTGAATAATACTAAACTAAAGTATTGGTT
AGATGATTTTTTCAACGGCGGAAAAGATGACTACAGCCAAAATTCTTTAATTATGAGTAATTGCTCAAAA
ATCTTAAGACTTGAGCTTACTAATTTTTTTTAGGGAAACGGTTCTATACCGCTGACTCAAGCGCTGAAGA
GTTCCTTACCAGGGTCGAAAATTTTCGCGAGACCCTTAAATTAACGATACTCCAAGCAAAACTGGCTGTA
ATTTTATGTAGAATAAAGCTGCTTTTGGCCTCTAAACACATTACTTCTGTGATTTTTATTGCAAAAACTA
TCAGAAAAACTCGAGTTCGTCTAAAAATAGAAACCGTTTTTATCAAACAATGAAATAAAATGAATACCAA
CAACCAAAAATTAAATACTTTGGGCAATCAAAGTTTGAGCAGTTTTGTATCTATAAATATATTTCGTAAT
ATTTTAACAATATCAAGTAAAATAAAACAAAAATTGCCTTTGAACGCGAATAGATTAAATAAAAATTCAG
TGTTGGCTTTAATGGATAGCCACATAATTCATTATCCTACACCGATCAACTTAACTTATGCTTGGAGTTT
TGGATCTTTGGCTGGAATTTGCTTGGTAATCCAAATAATTTCAGGTGTATTTTTATCGATGCATTACACT
CCTCATATCGATCTCGCGTTTAGTAGTGTAGAATATATTATGAGAGATGTAAAAAATGGGTGGCTAATTA
GATATATTCATGCAAATGGCGCCTCCATGTTTTTTATAGTCGTTTATGCGCATATTTGTCGAGGATTGTA
TTATGGCTCGTACATGGAACCCAGACAATTTCTATGGTGTTCGGGGGTAATGTTGTTGGTATTAATGATG
GCTACAGCTTTTACAGGTTACGTACTTCCTTGGGGGCAAATGAGCTTTTGGGGAGCGACGGTAATCACTA
GCATGGTAACAGCGATTCCTATTGCAGGTCAACCAATTGTAGAGTGGCTTTGGGGAGGATTTACTGTCGG
GAATCCAACTTTGAAAAGATTTTATAGTATTCATTTTTTGTTGCCTTTTTTAATCGCAGGCGTATCTTTA
CTTCATTTAACTTTATTACATCAAATAGGTTCTAACAATCCAATTGGTTCTGATACTGGAGTTGACAACG
TGTCTTTTTATCCTTACTTCTTATCGAAAGATCTTTTTGCTTTTTCTTTCTTTTTAATTTTTTTTTCCAC
GTTCGTATTTTATTTTCCAAATACGTTAAATCATCCGGATAACTATGTTCCAGCTGATCCTTTACAAACC
CCTGCCCACGTTGTGCCTGAGTGGTACTTTTTACCTTATTACGCTATTTTAAGATCAATTCCCCACAAAA
CTGGGGGTATTGCAGCGATGGGCGCAGCGATTGGAGTATTATTTCTTATTCCGTTTATTAATACTTCATA
CGTACGAAATACCACCTATAGGCCTATTTTTAAATTCTTCTTTTGGTTGTTTATCGCTGATTTTGCTATT
TTAACTTGGGTAGGACAAAAGCCTGTAAGAAATGCTTTTATTGAAACTGGACAAATAGCCACACTCTATT
ATTTTTCATTTTTCCTTATCTTAATTCCTACTGTTGGGCAAATAGAAACTCTTTTAGCTTTTCGCAAAAA
CGCTAAGCTGCAATAAGTCGCATTGTTTCAGTTGGGGGTCTGTTTAATTTTTTTTCTTTATGGAGATCGA
ACTGACGCCGAAAAAATCCGAATAAAAATGCAAAAGTACGGGTGAAGATTCGAAGAAAAGCGGGAAAATA
TCCCTATGAAAACACAGGCAAACCCTGGGAGGAAGATTGAGCGTAGGAGGAAATTCAAAGAGCACAAAAG
AATGCAACTGCGGAAGTTCTCGGTTCACAGAAACTTTATTGTGAGAAAAAACGGCGGTTTCTGTAAATCG
GTTTGTCATCTTTTTAGGGAAGCTTCGCCCTCAAGATTTTTCATTCCAAGGCGTTTACTGGCTTTTGAGG
ATTTGTGACGATTTAAGCCTTTACTGGTAAGGATCAAATCAACAAGATTTCTGTATTTTGATGAAAGTTT
CACTGCAAAATTTTTTTGCTTGAAAAATTTGGCGCTGAGAAAAATTCGGAGAGGCTTGAAAAAAATACAG
GTGTTCGTAAAAGTTCGAGAAAAGAGGTAGATTAAACTTAAGAAGCTCCGGGGGAGAAATGAAGAACACA
AAGAAATGTAACTATAGAAGTTTTCGATTTACGGAAATTTTATTATAGGAGAAAACGGCGATTTCTGTAA
ATTGGTTTTTCATGCTTTCGGTGGAGTTTCATCGACAAGATTTTTCATTCCAAGGCGTTTACTGGCTTTT
AAGAATTTGTGACGATTTAAGCCTTTACTGGTAAGGATCAAATCAACAGATTTTTTGTATTTTGATGGAA
GTTTCACTGGCAAGATTTTTCGTCCCAAGGAGAAGTTTCACCAGCAAGATTTTTCATTCCAAGGCGTTTA
CTGGCTTTTGAGGATTTGTGACGATTTGAGCCTTTACTGGTAAGGATCAAATCAACAAGATTTTTGTATT
TTGATGAAAGTTTCACCACAAAAATTTTTTGCTTGAAAAATTTGGCGCTGAGAAAAATTCGGAGAGGCTT
GAAAAAAGTAGAGATGCTTGTAAAGGTTCGAGAAAAAATGCGGGTTAAACTTAAGATGTTCAAGGGAAAT
GAAGAACACAAAAAAATGTGACTACGGAAGTTTTCGATTTGCGGAAATTTTATTCTGAAAGAAAACAGCG
ATTTCTGTAAATTGGTTTTTCATGCTTTCGGTGGAGTTTCATCGACAAGATTTTTCATTCCAAGGCGTTT
ACTGGCTTTTGAGGATTTGTGACGATTTGAGCCTTTACTGGTAAGGATCAAATCAACAAGATTTTTGTAT
TTTGATGAAAGTTTCACCACAAAAATTTTTTGCTTGAAAAATTTGGCGCTGAGAAAAATTCGGAGAGGCT
TGAAAAAAGTAGAGATGCTTGTAAAGGTTCGAGAAAAAATGCGGGTTAAACTTAAGATGTTCAAGGGAAA
TGAAGAACACAAAAAAATGTAACTACGGAAGTTTTCGATTTGCGGAAATTTTATTCTGAAAGAAAACAGC
GATTTCTGTAAATTGGTTTTTTATGTTTTCATGGAAGTTTCACCGGTAAGATTTTTCGTCCCAAGGCGTT
TACTGGCTTTTGAGGATTTGTGACGATTTAAGCCTTTACTGGTAAGGATCAAATCAACAAGATTTCTGTA
TTTTGATGAAAGTTTCACTGGTAAGATTTTTCGTCCCAAGGAGAAGTTTCGCCAGCAAGATTTTTCATTC
CAAGGCGTTTACTGGCTTTTGAGGATTTGTGACGATTTGAGCCTTTACTGGTAAGGATCAAATCAACAAG
ATTTTTGTATTTTGATGGAAGTTTCACCGATGAAGTTTTTCATCCCAAAGAGAAGTTTCACTGGTAATAT
TTTTCGTTCCAAGGTGTTTACTGGCTTTTGAGGATTTGTGACGATTTAAGCCTTTACTGGTAAGGATCAA
ATCAACAAGATTTTTGTATTTTGATGAAAGTTTCACCACAAAAATTTTTTGCTTGAAAAATTTGGCGCTG
AGAAAAATTCGGAGAGGCTTGAAAAAAGTAGAGATGCTTGTAAAGGTTCGAGAAAAAATGCGGGTTAAAC
TTAAGATGTTCAAGGGAAATGAAGAACACAGAAAAATGTAACTACGGAAGTTTTCGATTTGCGGAAATTT
TATTCTGAAAGAAAACAGCGATTTCTGTAAATTGGTTTTTTATGTTTTCATGGAAGTTTCACCGGTAAGA
TTTTTCGTCCCAAGGAGAAGTTTCGCCAGCAAGATTTTTCATTCCAAGGCGTTTACTGGCTTTTGAGGAT
TTGTGACGATTTGAGCCTTTACTGGTAAGGATCAAATCAACAAGATTTTTGTATTTTGATGGAAGTTTCA
CCGGTAAGATTTTTCGTCCCAAGGAGAAGTTTCACCAGCAAGATTTTTCGTTCCAAGGCGTTTACTGGCT
TTTGAGGATTTGTGACGATTTGAGCCTTTACTGGTAAGGATCAAATCAACAAGATTTTTGTGTTTTGATG
GAAGTTTCACCGATGAAGTTTTTCATCCCAAAGAGAAGTTTCACTGGTAAGATTTTTCGTTCCAAGGCGT
TTACTGGCTTTTGAGGATTTGTGACGATTTGAGCCTTTACTGGTAAGGATCAAATCAACAAGATTTTTGT
ATTTTGATGAAAGTTTCACCACAAAAAATTTTTGCTTGAAAAATTTGGCGCTGAGAAAAATTCGGAGAGG
CTTGAAAAAAATACAGGTGTTCGTAAAAGTTCGAGAAAAGAAGTAGATTAAACTTAAGAAGCTCCGGGGG
AGAAATGAAGAAGAACACAAAGAAATGTAACTATAGAAGTTTTCGATTTGCGGAAATTTTATTATAGGAG
AAAACGGCGATTTCTGTAAATTGGTTTTTCATGCTTTCGGTGGAGTTTCATCGACAAGATTTTTCATTCC
AAGGCGTTTACTGGCTTTTAAGGATTTGTGACGATTTAAGCCTTTACTGGTAAGGATCAAATCAACAAGA
TTTCTGTATTTTGATGAAAGTTTCACTGGTAAGATTTTTCGTCCCAAGGAGAAGTTTCGCCAGCAAGATT
TTTCATTCCAAGGCGTTTACTGGCTTTTGAGGATTTGTGACGATTTGAGCCTTTACTGGTAAGGATCAAA
TCAACAAGATTTTTGTATTTTGATGGAAGTTTCACCGGTAAGATTTTTCATCCCAAAGAACAGTTTCACC
GGCAAGATTTTTCATTCCAAGGCGTTTACTGGCTTTTGAAGATTTGTGACGATTTAAGCCTTTACTGGTA
AGGATCAAATCAACAAGATTTTTGTATTTTGATGAAAGTTTCACCACAAAAATTTTTTGCTTGAAAAATT
TGGCGCTGAGAAAAATTCGGAGAGGCTTGAAAAAAGTAGAGATGCTTGTAAAGGTTCGAGAAAAAATGCG
GGTTAAACTTAAGATGTTCAAGGGAAATGAAGAACACAAAAAAATGTAACTACGGAAGTTTTCGATTTGC
GGAAATTTTATTCTGAAAGAAAACAGCGATTTCTGTAAATTGGTTTTTCATGCTTTCGGTGGAGTTTCAT
CGACAAGATTTTTTATTCCAAGGCGTTTACTGGCTTTTAAGGATTTGTGACGATTTAAGCCTTTACTGGT
AAGGATCAAATCAACAAGATTTCTGTATTTTGATGAAAGTTTCACTGGTAAGATTTTTCGTCCCAAGGAG
AAGTTTCACCAGCAAGATTTTTCGTTCCAAGGCGTTTACTGGCTTTTGAGGATTTGTGACGATTTGAGCC
TTTACTGGTAAGGATCAAATCAACAAGATTTTTGTATTTTGATGAAAGTTTCACCACAAAAAATTTTTGC
TTGAAAAATTTGGCGCTGAGAAAAATTCGGAGAGGCTTGAAAAAAATACAGGTGTTCGTAAAAGTTCGAG
AAAAGAAGTAGATTAAACTTAAGAAGCTCCGGGGGAGAAATGAAGAAGAACACAAAGAAATGTAACTATA
GAAGTTTTCGATTTGCGGAAATTTTATTATAGGAGAAAACGGCGATTTCTGTAAATTGGTTTTTCATGCT
TTCGGTGGAGTTTCATCGACAAGATTTTTCATTCCAAGGCGTTTACTGGCTTTTAAGGATTTGTGACGAT
TTAAGCCTTTACTGGTAAGGATCAAATCAACAAGATTTCTGTATTTTGATGAAAGTTTCACTGGTAAGAT
TTTTCGTCCCAAGGAGAAGTTTCGCCAGCAAGATTTTTCATTCCAAGGCGTTTACTGGCTTTTGAGGATT
TGTGACGATTTGAGCCTTTACTGGTAAGGATCAAACCAACAAGATTTTTGTATTTTGATGAAAGTTTCAC
CACAAAAATTTTTTGCTTGAAAAATTTGGCGCTGAGAAAAATTCGGAGAGGCTTGAAAAAAGTAGAGATG
CTTGTAAAGGTTCGAGAAAAAATGCGGGTTAAACTTAAGATGTTCAAGGGAAATGAAGAACACAAAAAAA
TGTAACTACGGAAGTTTTCGATTTGCGGAAATTTTATTCTGAAAGAAAACAGCGATTTCTGTAAATTGGT
TTTTTATGTTTTCATGGAAGTTTCACTGGTAATATTTTTCGTTCCAAGGCGTTTACTGGCTTTTAAGGAT
TTGTGACGATTTAAGCCTTTACTGGTAAGGATCGAATCAACAAGATTTCTGTATTTTGATGAAAGTTTCA
CTGGTAAGATTTTTCGTCCCAAGGAGAAGTTTCGCCAGCAAGATTTTTCATTCCAAGGCGTTTACTGGCT
TTTGAGGATTTGTGACGATTTGAGCCTTTACTGGTAAGGATCAAATCAACAAGATTTTTGTATTTTGATG
GAAGTTTCACCGATGAAGTTTTTCATCCCAAAGAGAAGTTTCACTGGTAATATTTTTCGTTCCAAGGTGT
TTACTGGCTTTTGAGGATTTGTGACGATTTAAGCCTTTACTGGTAAGGATCAAATCAACAAGATTTTTGT
ATTTTGATGAAAGTTTCACCACAAAAATTTTTTGCTTGAAAAATTTGGCGCTGAGAAAAATTCGGAGAGG
CTTGAAAAAAGTAGAGATGCTTGTAAAGGTTCGAGAAAAAATGCGGGTTAAACTTAAGATGTTCAAGGGA
AATGAAGAACACAAAAAAATGTAACTACGGAAGTTTTCGATTTGCGGAAATTTTATTCTGAAAGAAAACA
GCGATTTCTGTAAATTGGTTTTTCATGCTTTCGGTGGAGTTTCATCGACAAGATTTTTCATTCCAAGGCG
TTTACTGGCTTTTAAGGATTTGTGACGATTTAAGCCTTTACTGGTAAGGATCAAATCAACAAGATTTCTG
TATTTTGATGAAAGTTTCACTGGTAAGATTTTTCGTCCCAAGGAGAAGTTTCGCCAGCAAGATTTTTCAT
TCCAAGGCGTTTACTGGCTTTTGAGGATTTGTGACGATTTGAGCCTTTACTGGTAAGGATCAAATCAACA
AGATTTTTGTATTTTGATGGAAGTTTCACCGGTAAGATTTTTCGTCCCAAGGAGAAGTTTCACCAGCAAG
ATTTTTCGTTCCAAGGCGTTTACTGGCTTTTGAGGATTTGTGATGATTTGAGCCTTTACTGGTAAGGATC
AAATCAACAAGATTTTTGTGTTTTGATGGAAGTTTCACTGGTAAGATTTTTCGTTCCAAGGCGTTTACTG
GCTTTTGAGGATTTGTGACGATTTGAGCCTTTACTGGTAAGGATCAAATCAACAAGATTTTTGTATTTTG
ATGAAAGTTTCACCACAAAAAATTTTTGCTTGAAAAATTTGGCGCTGAGAAAAATTCGGAGAGGCTTGAA
AAAAATACAGGTGTTCGTAAAAGTTCGAGAAAAGAAGTAGATTAAACTTAAGAAGCTCCGGGGGAGAAAT
GAAGAAGAACACAAAGAAATGTAACTATAGAAGTTTTCGATTTGCGGAAATTTTATTATAGGAGAAAACG
GCGATTTCTGTAAATTGGTTTTTCATGCTTTCGGTGGAGTTTCATCGACAAGATTTTTCATTCCAAGGCG
TTTACTGGCTTTTAAGGATTTGTGACGATTTAAGCCTTTACTGGTAAGGATCAAATCAACAAGATTTCTG
TATTTTGATGAAAGTTTCACTGGTAAGATTTTTCGTCCCAAGGAGAAGTTTCGCCAGCAAGATTTTTCAT
TCCAAGGCGTTTACTGGCTTTTGAGGATTTGTGACGATTTGAGCCTTTACTGGTAAGGATCAAATCAACA
AGATTTTTGTATTTTGATGGAAGTTTCACCGGTAAGATTTTTCATCCCAAAGAACAGTTTCACCGGCAAG
ATTTTTCATTCCAAGGCGTTTACTGGCTTTTGAAGATTTGTGACGATTTAAGCCTTTACTGGTAAGGATC
AAATCAACAAGATTTTTGTATTTTGATGAAAGTTTCACCACAAAAATTTTTTGCTTGAAAAATTTGGCGC
TGAGAAAAATTCGGAGAGGCTTGAAAAAAGTAGAGATGCTTGTAAAGGTTCGAGAAAAAATGCGGGTTAA
ACTTAAGATGTTCAAGGGAAATGAAGAACACAAAAAAATGTAACTACGGAAGTTTTCGATTTGCGGAAAT
TTTATTCTGAAAGAAAACAGCGATTTCTGTAAATTGGTTTTTCATGCTTTCGGTGGAGTTTCATCGACAA
GATTTTTCATTCCAAGGCGTTTACTGGCTTTTAAGGATTTGTGACGATTTAAGCCTTTACTGGTAAGGAT
CAAATCAACAAGATTTCTGTATTTTGATGAAAGTTTCACTGGTAAGATTTTTCGTCCCAAGGAGAAGTTT
CACCAGCAAGATTTTTCGTTCCAAGGCGTTTACTGGCTTTTGAGGATTTGTGACGATTTGAGCCTTTACT
GGTAAGGATCAAATCAACAAGATTTTTGTATTTTGATGAAAGTTTCACCACAAAAAATTTTTGCTTGAAA
AATTTGGCGCTGAGAAAAATTCGGAGAGGCTTGAAAAAAATACAGGTGTTCGTAAAAGTTCGAGAAAAGA
AGTAGATTAAACTTAAGAAGCTCCGGGGGAGAAATGAAGAAGAACACAAAGAAATGTAACTATAGAAGTT
TTCGATTTGCGGAAATTTTATTATAGGAGAAAACGGCGATTTCTGTAAATTGGTTTTTCATGCTTTCGGT
GGAGTTTCATCGACAAGATTTTTCATTCCAAGGCGTTTACTGGCTTTTAAGGATTTGTGACGATTTAAGC
CTTTACTGGTAAGGATCAAATCAACAAGATTTCTGTATTTTGATGAAAGTTTCACCACAAAAATTTTTTG
CTTGAAAAATTTGGCGCTGAGAAAAATTCGGAGAGGCTTGAAAAAAGTAGAGATGCTTGTAAAGGTTCGA
GAAAAAATGCGGGTTAAACTTAAGATGTTCAAGGGAAATGAAGAACACAAAAAAATGTAACTACGGAAGT
TTTCGATTTGCGGAAATTTTATTCTGAAAGAAAACAGCGATTTCTGTAAATTGGTTTTTTATGTTTTCAT
GGAAGTTTCACTGGTAATATTTTTCGTTCCAAGGCGTTTACTGGCTTTTGAGGATTTGTGACGATTTGAG
CCTTTACTGGTAAGGATCAAATCAACAAGATTTTTGTATTTTGATGGAAGTTTCACCGATGAAGTTTTTC
ATCCCAAAGAGAAGTTTCACTGGTAATATTTTTCGTTCCAAGGTGTTTACTGGCTTTTGAGGATTTGTGA
CGATTTAAGCCTTTACTGGTAAGGATCAAATCAACAAGATTTTTGTATTTTGATGGAAGTTTCACTGGTA
AGATTTTTCATCCCAAAGAGAAGTTTCACCACAAAAAATTTTTGCTTGAAAAATTTGGCGCTGAGAAAAA
TTCGGAGAGGCTTGAAAAAAGTAGAGATGCTTGTAAAGGTTCGAGAAAAAATGCGGGTTAAACTTAAGAT
GTTCAAGGGAAATGAAGAACACAAAAAAATGTAACTACGGAAGTTTTCGATTTGCGGAAATTTTATTCTG
AAAGAAAACAGCGATTTCTGTAAATTGGTTTTTTATGTTTTCATGGAAGTTTCACCGGTAAGATTTTTCG
TCCCAAGGAGAAGTTTCACCAGCAAGATTTTTCGTTCCAAGGCGTTTACTGGCTTTTGAGGATTTGTGAC
GATTTAAGCCTTTACTGGTAAGGATCAAATCAACAAGATTTTTGTATTTTGATGAAAGTTTCACCACCAA
AATTTTTTGCTTGAAAAATTTGGCGCTGAGAAAAATTCGGAGAGGCTTGAAAAAAGTAGAGATGCTTGTA
AAGGTTCGAGAAAAAATGCGGGTTAAACTTAAGATGTTCAAGGGAAATGAAGAACACAAAAAAATGTAAC
TACGGAAGTTTTCGATTTGCGGAAATTTTATTCTGAAAGAAAACAGCGATTTCTGTAAATTGGTTTTTTA
TGTTTTCATGGAAGTTTCACTGGCAAGATTTTTCATTCCAAGGCGTTTACTGGCTTTTGAGGATTTGTGA
CGATTTAAGCCTTTACTGGTAAGGATCAAATCAACAAGATTTTTGTATTTTGATGAAAGTTTCACCACAA
AAAATTTTTGCTTGAAAAATTTGGCGCTGAGAAAAATTCGGAGAGGCTTGAAAAAAATACAGGTGTTCGT
AAAAGTTCGAGAAAAGAAGTAGATTAAACTTAAAAAGCTCCGGGGGAGAAATGAAGAACACAAAGAAATG
TAACTATAGAAGTTTTCGATTTGCGGAAATTTTATTATAGGAGAAAACGGCGATTTCTGTAAATTGGTTT
TTCATGCTTTCGGTGGAGTTTCATCGACAAGATTTTTCATTCCAAGGCGTTTACTGGCTTTTGAGGATTT
GTGACGATTTAAGCCTTTACTGGTAAGGATCAAATCAACAGATTTTTTGTATTTTGATGGAAGTTTCACC
AACAAAATTTTTCGTTTTTTCAGAAAGAAATTTCAACAATGTATACTTAAGGAAAAGTAAGTGACGAAAA
TTTTCGACCCTGGTAAGGAACGAGGGGCATATTTCTTCGAAGGATTCCCCGAATCCTTCGAAGAAATATG
GTTTGAGGAATTATATGGCTAAAATGAGCGACAAAGACCTCTAAAAAGGTGGTTTTTTGTTCTTTTTTGA
CGGGCTTTTCACCATAAATTTTTTTTACTTGAAAAATTTGGCGCTGAGAAAAATTCGGAGAGGCTTGAAA
AAAGCAGAAATGCTTGTAAAGGTTCGAGAAAAAATGCGGATTGAGCTTGGGGTGTTTGACGGGGGTTGAA
GAAAATAGCCATAAAAACATTGAGGAATATTGGGGGAGGGGTGATTGCAAGGAGAAATTCAAAGAACACA
AAAAAATGCAACTACGAAAGTTTTCGATTTACGGAAATTTTCGATCAACGAAAATTTTCGACCCTGGTAA
GGAACGGGGGGCATATTTCTTCGAAGGATTCCCCGAATCCTTCGAAGAAATATGGTTTGAGGAATTATAT
GGCTAAAATGAGCGACGAAGGTCTCTAAAAAGGTGGTTTTTCGTTCTTTTTTGACGGGCTTTTCACCATA
AATTTTTTTTGCTTGAAAAATTTGGCACTGAGAAAAATTCGGAGAGGCCTGAAAAAAGTAGAAATGCCTA
TAAAGGTTCGAGAAAAAATGCGGATTGAGCTTAGGGCGTTCGAAGGGGGTTGAAGAAAATAGACATAAAA
ACATTGAGTAATATTGGGGAAGGGGTGATTGCAAGGAGAAATTCAAAGAACACAAAAAAATGCAACTACG
AAAGTTTTCGATTTACGAAAATTTTTGATCAACGAAAATTTTCGACCCTGGTAAGGAACGAGGGGCATAT
TTCTTCGAAGGATTCCCCGAATCCTTCGAAGAAATATGGTTTAAGGAATTATATGGCTAAAATGAGCGAC
GAAGGCCTCTAAAAAGGTGGTTTTTCGTTCTTTTTTGACGGGCTTTTCACCATAAATTTTTTTTACTTGA
AAAATCTGGCGCTGAGAAAAATTCGGAGAGGTTTGAAAAAAGTAGAAATGCTTGTAAAGGTTCGAGAAAA
AATGCGGATTGAGCTTAGAGTGTTCGAGGGGGGTTGAAGAAAATCGCCATAAAAACATTGGGTAATTTTG
GGGAAGGGGTGATTGCAAGGAGAAATTCAAAGAACACAAAAAAATGCAACTACGAAAGTTTTCGATTTAC
GGAAATTTTCGATCAACGAAAATTTTCGACCCTGGTAAGGAACGAGGGGCATATTTCTTCGAAGGATTCC
CCGAATCCTTCGAAGAAATATGGTTTGAGGAATTATATGGCTAAAATGAGCGACGAAGGCCTCTAAAAAG
GTGGTTTTTCGTTCTTTTTTGACGGGCTTTTCACCATAAATTTTTTTTACTTGAAAAATCTGGCGCTGAG
AAAAATTCGGAGAGGCTTGAAAAAAGTAGAAATGCTTGTAAAGGTTCGAGAAAAAATGCGGATTGAGCTT
AGAGTGTTCGAAGGGGGTTGAAGAAAATAGCCATAAAAACATTGAGGAATATTGGGGAAGAGATGGTTGC
AAGGAGAAATTCAAAGAACACAAAAAAATGCAACTACGAAAGTTTTCGATTTACGGAAATTTTCGATCAA
CGAAAATTTTCGACCCTGGTAAGGAACGAGGGGCATATTTCTTCGAAGGATTCCCCGAATCCTTCGAAGA
AATATGGTTTGAGGAATTATATGGCTAAAATGAGCGACGAAGGCCTCTAAAAAGGTGGTTTTTCGTTCTT
TTTTGACGGGCTTTTCACCATAAATTTTTTTTACTTGAAAAATTTGGCGCTGAGAAAAATTCGGAGAGGC
TGGAAAGAAGTAGAAATGCTTGTAAAGGTTCGAGAAAAAATGCGGATTGAGCTTAGAGTGTTCGAGTGGG
GTTGAAGAAAATAGCCATAAAAACATTGAGGAATCTTGGGGAAGGGATGGTTGCGAGGAGAAATTCAAAG
AACACAAAAAAATGCAACTACGAAAGTTTTCGATTTACGGAAATTTTCGATCAACGAAAATTTTCGACCC
TGGTAAGGAACGAGGGGCATATTTCTTCGAAGGATTCCCCGAATCCTTCGAAGAAATATGGTTTGAGGAA
TTATATGGCTAAAATGAGCGACGAAGGCCTCTAAAAAGGTGGTTTTTTGTTCTTTTTTGACGGGCTTTTC
ACCATAAATCTTTTTTACTTGAAAAATTTGGCGCTGAGAAAAATTCGGAGAGGCTTGAAAAAAGTAGAAA
TGCTTGTAAAGGTTCGAGAAAAAATGCGGATTGAGCTTAGAGTGTTCGAAGGGGGTTGAAGAGAATAGCC
ATAAAAACATTGGGGAATATTGGGGGAGGGGTGATTGCAAGGAGAAATTCAAAGAACACAAAAAAATGCA
ACTACGAAAGTTTTCGATTTACGAAAATTTTTGATCAACGAAAATTTTCGACCCTGGTAAGGAACGAGGG
GCATATTTCTTCGAAGGATTCCCCGAATCCTTCGAAGAAATATGGTTTGAGGAATTATATGGCTAAAATG
AGCGACGAAGGCCTCTAAAAAGGTGGTTTTTTGTTCTTTTTTGACGGGCTTTTCACCATAAATTTTTTTT
ACTTGAAAAATGTGGCGCTGAGAAAAATTCGGAGAGGCTTGAAAAAAGTAGAAATGCTTGTAAAGGTTCG
AGAAAAAATGCGGATTGAGCTTGGGGTGTTCGGTGAGGGTTGAAGAAAATAGCCATAAAAACATTGAGGA
ATATTGGGGGAGGGATGGTTGCAAGGGGAAATTCAAAGAACACAAAAAAATGCAACTACGAAAGTTTTCG
ATTTACGGAAATTTTCGATCAACGAAAATTTTCGACCCTGGTAAGGAACGAGGGGCATATTTCTTCGAAG
GATTCCCCGAATCCTTCGAAGAAATATGGTTTGAGGAATTATATGGCTAAAATGAGCGACGAAGGCCTCT
AAAAAGGTGGTTTTTCGTTCTTTTTTGACGGGCTTTTCACCATAAATTTTTTTTACTTGAAAAATCTGGC
GCTGAGAAAAATTCGGAGAGGCTTGAAAAAAGTAGAAATGCTTGTAAAGGTTCGAGAAAAAATGCGGATT
GAGCTTAGAATGTTCAAAGGGGGTTGAAGAAAATAGCCATAAAAACATTGAGGAATATTGGGGGAGGGGT
GGTTGCAAGAAGAAATTCAAAGAACACAAAAAAATGCAACTACGAAAGTTTTCGATTTACGAAAATTTTT
GATCAACGAAAATTTTCGACCCTGGTAAGGAACGAGGGGCATATTTCTTCGAAGGATTCCCCGAATCCTT
CGAAGAAATATGGTTTGAGGAATTATATGGCTAAAATGAGCGACGAAGGCCTCTAAAAAGGTGGTTTTTT
GTTCTTTTTTGACGGGCTTTTCACCATAAATCTTTTTTACTTGAAAAATTTGGCGCTGAGAAAAATTCGG
AGAGGCTTGAAAAAAGTAGAAATGCTTGTAAAGGTTCGAGAAAAAATGCGGATTGAGCTTAGAGTGTTCG
AAGGGGGTTGAAGAAAATAGCCATAAAAACATTGGGGAATATTGGGGGAGGGGTGATTGCAAGGAGAAAT
TCAAAGAACACAAAAAAATGCAACTACGAAAGTTTTCGATTTACGAAAATTTTTGATCAACGAAAATTTT
CGACCCTGGTAAGGAACGAGGGGCATATTTCTTCGAAGGATTCCCCGAATCCTTCGAAGAAATATGGTTT
GAGGAATTATATGGCTAAAATGAGCGACGAAGGCCTCTAAAAAGGTGGTTTTTTGTTCTTTTTTGACGGG
CTTTTCACCATAAATTTTTTTTACTTGAAAAATGTGGCGCTGAGAAAAATTCGGAGAGGCTTGAAAAAAG
TAGAAATGCTTGTAAAGGTTCGAGAAAAAATGCGGATTGAGCTTGGGGTGTTCGGTGAGGGTTGAAGAAA
ATAGCCATAAAAACATTGAGGAATATTGGGGAAGAGATGGTTGCAAGGAGAAATTCAAAGAACACAAAAA
AATGCAACTACGAAAGTTTTCGATTTACGGAAATTTTCGATCAACGAAAATTTTCGACCCTGGTAAGGAA
CGGGGGGCATATTTCTTCGAAGGATTCCCCGAATCCTTCGAAGAAATATGGTTTGAGGAATTATATGGCT
AAAATGAGCGACGAAGGCCTCTAAAAGGGTGGTTTTTCGTTCTTTTTTGACGGGCTTTTCACCATAAATT
TTTTTTACTTGAAAAATTTGGCGCTGAAGAAAATTCGGAGAGGCTTGAAAAAAGTAGAGATGCTTGTAAA
GGTTCGAGAAAAAATGCGGGTTAAACTTAAGATGTTCAAGGGAAATGAAGAACACAAAAAAATGTAACTA
CGGAAGTTTTCGATTTGCGGAAATTTTATTCTGAAAGAAAACAGCGATTTCTGTAAATTGGTTTTTTATG
TTTTCATGGAAATTTCACTGGCAAGATTTTTCATTCCAAGGCGTTTACTGGCTTTTGAGGATTTGTGACG
ATTTAAGCCTTTACTGGTAAGGATCAAATCAACAGATTTTTTGTATTTTGATGGAAGTTTCACTGGTAAG
ATTTTTCGTCCCAAAGAGAAGTTTCACTGGCAAGATTTTTCATTCCAAGGCGTTTACTGGCTTTTGAGGA
TTTGTGACGATTTAAGCCTTTACTGGTAAGGATCAAATCAACAGATTTTTTGTATTTTGATGGAAGTTTC
ACTGGTAAGATTTTTCGTCCCAAAGAGAAGTTTCACCGGCAAGATTTTTCATTCCAAGACGTTTACTGGC
TTTTGAGGATTTGTGACGATTTAAGCCTTTACTGGTAAGGATCAAATCAACAAGATTTTTGTATTTTGAT
GGAAGTTTCACCGAGAAGATTTTTCGTCCCAAAGAGAAGTTTCACCGGCAAGATTTTTCGTTCCAAGGCG
TTTACTGGCTTTTGAGGATTTGTGACGATTTAAGCCTTTACTGGTAAGGATCAAATCAACAAGATTTTTG
TATTTTGATGGAAGTTTCACCGATGAAGTTTTTCATCCCAAAGAGAAGTTTCACCTGTAAGATTTTTCGT
TCCAAGGCGTTTACTGGCTTTTGAGGATTTGTGACGATTTAAGCCTTTACTGGTAAGGATCAAATCAACA
AGATTTTTGTATTTTGATGGAAGTTTCACCGAGAAGATTTTTCATCCCAAAGAACAGTTTCACTAGCAAG
ATTTTTCATTCCAAGGCGTTTACTGGCTTTTGAAGGTTTGTGACGATTTAAGCCTTTACTGATAAGGATC
AAATCAACAGATTTTTTGTATTTTGATGGAAGTTTCACTGGTAAGATTTTTCGTCCCAAAGAGAAGTTTC
ACCGGCAAGATTTTTCATTCCAAGACGTTTACTGGCTTTTGAGGATTTGTGACGATTTAAGCCTTTACTG
GTAAGGATCAAATCAACAAGATTTTTGTATTTTGATGGAAGTTTCACCGAGAAGATTTTTCGTCCCAAAG
AGAAGTTTCACCGGCAAGATTTTTCGTTCCAAGGCGTTTACTGGCTTTTGAGGATTTGTGACGATTTAAG
CCTTTACTGGTAAGGATCAAATCAACAGATTTTTTGTATTTTGATGGAAGTTTCACCAACAAAATTTTTC
GTTTTTTCAGAAAGAAATTTCAAGAATGTATACTTAAGGAAAAGTAAGTGACGAAAATTTTCGACCCTGG
TAAGGAACGAGGGGCATATTTCTTCGAAGGATTCCCCGAATCCTTCGAAGAAATATGGTTTGAGGAATTA
TATGGCTAAAATGAGCGACGAAGGTCTCTAAAAAGGTGGTTTTTCGTTCTTTTTTGACGGGCTTTTCACC
ATAAATTTTTTTTGCTTGAAAAATTTGGCACTGAGAAAAATTCGGAGAGGCCTGAAAAAAGTAGAAATGC
CTGTAAAGGTTCGAGAAAAAATGCGGATTGAGCTTAGAGTGTTCGAAGGGGGTTGAAGAAAATAGCCATT
AAAACATTGGGCAATTTTGGGGAAGGGGTGATTGCAAGGAGAAATTCAAAGAACACAAAAAAATGCAACT
ACGAAAGTTTTCGATTTACGGAAATTTTCGATCAACGAAAATTTTCGACCCTGGTAAGGAACGGGGGGCA
TATTTCTTCGAAGGATTCCCCGAATCCTTCGAAGAAATATGGTTTGAGGAATTATATGGCTAAAATGAGC
GACGAAGGCCTCTAAAAAGGTGGTTTTTTGTTCTTTTTTGACGGGCTTTTCACCATAAATTTTTTTTACT
TGAAAAATGTGGCGTTGAGAAAAATTCGGAGAGGCTTGAAAAAAGTAGAAATGCTTGTAAAGGTTCGAGA
AAAAATGCGGATTGAGCTTGGGGTGTTCGGTGAGGGTTGAAGAAAATAGTCATAAAAACATTGGGGAATA
TTGGGGAAGAGATGGTTGCAAGGAGAAATTCAAAGAACACAAAAAAATGCAACTACGAAAGTTTTCGATT
TACGGAAATTTTCGATCAACGAAAATTTTCGACCCTGGTAAGGAACGAGGGGCATATTTCTTCGAAGGAT
TCCCCGAATCCTTCGAAGAAATATGGTTTGAGGAATTATATGGCTAAAATGAGCGACGAAGGCCTCTAAA
AAGGTGGTTTTTCGTTCTTTTTTGACGGGCTTTTCACCATAAATTTTTTTTACTTGAAAAATTTGGCGCT
GAGAAAAATTCGGAGAGGCTGGAAAAAAGTAGAAATGCTTGTAAAGGTTCGAGAAAAAATGCGGATTGAG
CTTAGAGTGTTCGAGTGGGGTTGAAGAAAATAGCCATAAAAACATTGAGGAATCTTGGGGAAGGGATGGT
TGCGAGGAGAAATTCAAAGAACACAAAAAAATGCAACTACGAAAGTTTTCGATTTACGGAAATTTTCGAT
CAACGAAAATTTTCGACCCTGGTAAGGAACGAGGGGCATATTTCTTCGAAGGATTCCCCGAATCCTTCGA
AGAAATATGGTTTGAGGAATTATATGGCTAAAATGAGCGACGAAGGCCTCTAAAAAGGTGGTTTTTCGTT
CTTTTTTGACGGGCTTTTCACCATAAATTTTTTTTACTTGAAAAATTTGGCGCTGAGAAAAATTCGGAGA
GGCTGGAAAAAAGTAGAAATGCTTGTAAAGGTTCGAGAAAAAATGCGGATTGAGCTTAGAGTGTTCGAGT
GGGGTTGAAGAAAATAGCCATAAAAACATTAGGGAATCTTGGGGAAGGGATGGTTGCGAGGAGAAATTCA
AAGAACACAAAAAAATGCAACTACGAAAGTTTTCGATTTACGGAAATTTTCGATCAACGAAAATTTTCGA
CCCTGGTAAGGAACGAGGGGCATATTTCTTCGAAGGATTCCTCGAATCCTTCGAAGAAATATGGTTTGAG
GAATTATATGGCTAAAATGAGCGACGAAGGCCTCTAAAAAGGTGGTTTTTTGTTCTTTTTTGACGGGCTT
TTCACCATAAATCTTTTTTACTTGAAAAATTTGGCGCTGAGAAAAATTCGGAGAGGCTTGAAAAAAGTAG
AAACGCTTGTAAAGGGTTCGAGAAAAAATGCGGATTGAGCTTGGGGTGTTCGGTGAGGGTTGAAGAAAAT
AGTCATAAAAACATTGGGGAATATTGGGGAAGAGATGGTTGCAAGGAGAAATTCAAAGAACACAAAAAAA
TGCAACTACGAAAGTTTTCGATTTACGGAAATTTTCGATCAACGAAAATTTTCGACCCTGGTAAGGAACG
AGGGGCATATTTCTTCGAAGGATTCTCCGAATCCTTCGAAGAAATATGGTTTGAGGAATTATATGGCTAA
AATGAGCGACGAAGGCCTCTAAAAAGGTGGTTTTTCGTTCTTTTTTGACGGGCTTTTCACCATAAATTTT
TTTTACTTGAAAAATTTGGCGCTGAGAAAAATTCGGAGAGGCTGGAAAAAAGTAGAAATGCTTGTAAAGG
TTCGAGAAAAAATGCGGATTGAGCTTAGAGTGTTCGAGTGGGGTTGAAGAAAATAGCCATAAAAACATTG
GGGAATATTGGGGAAGGGATGGTTGCGAGGAGAAATTCAAAGAACACAAAAAAATGCAACTACGAAAGTT
TTCGATTTACGGAAATTTTCGATCAACGAAAATTTTCGACCCTGGTAAGGAACGAGGGGCATATTTCTTC
GAAGGATTCCCCGAATCCTTCGAAGAAATATGGTTTGAGGAATTATATGGCTAAAATGAGCGACGAAGGC
CTCTAAAAAGGTGGTTTTTTGTTCTTTTTTGACGGGCTTTTCACCATAAATTTTTTTTACTTGAAAAATG
TGGCGCTGAGAAAAATTCGGAAAGGCTTGAAAAAAGTAGAAATGCTTGTAAAGGTTCGAGAAAAAATGCG
GATTGAGCTTGGGGTGTTCGGTGAGGGTTGAAAAAAATAGCCATAAAAACATTGAGGAATATTGGGGGAG
GGATGGTTGCAAGGAGAAATTCAAAGAACACAAAAAAATGCAACTACGAAAGTTTTCGATTTACGGAAAT
TTTCGATCAACGAAAATTTTCGACCCTGGTAAGGAACGAGGGGCATATTTCTTCGAAGGATTCCCCGAAT
CCTTCGAAGAAATATGGTTTGAGGAATTATATGGCTAAAATGAACGACGAAGGCCTCTAAAAAGGTGGTT
TTTCGTTCTTTTTTGACGGGCTTTTCACCATAAATTTTTTTTACTTGAAAAATTTGGCACTGAGAAAAAT
TCGGAGAGACTTGAAAAAAGTAGAAATGTCTGTAAAGGTTCGAGAAAAAATGCGGGTTAAACTTAAGATG
TTCAAGGGAAATGAAGAACACAAAAAAATGTAACTACGGAAGTTTTCGATTTGCGGAAATTTTATTCTGA
AAGAAAACAGCGATTTCTGTAAATTGGTTTTTTATGTTTTCATGGAAGTTTCACTGGCAAGATTTTTCAT
TCCAAGGCGTTTACTGGCTTTTGAGGATTTGTGACGATTTAAGCCTTTACTGATAAGGATCAAATCGACA
AGATTTTTGTATTTTGATGGAAGTTTCACCGGTAAGATTTTTCGTCCCAAAGAGAAGTTTCACTGGTAAG
ATTTTTCGTTCCAAGGCGTTTACTGGCTTTTGAGGATTTGTGACGATTTAAGCCTTTACTGGTAAGGATC
AAATCAACAAGATTTTTGTATTTTGATGGAAGTTTCACCGATGAAGTTTTTCATCCCAAAGAGAAGTTTC
ACCTGTAAGATTTTTCGTTCCAAGGCGTTTACTGGCTTTTGAGGATTTGTGACGATTTAAGCCTTTACTG
ATAAGGATCAAATCGACAAGATTTTTGTATTTTGATGGAAGTTTCACCGGTAAGATTTTTCGTCCCAAAG
AGAAGTTTCACCGGCAAGATTTTTCATTCCAAGGCGTTTACTGGCTTTTGAGGATTTGTGACGATTTAAG
CCTTTACTGGTAAGGATCAAATCAACAGATTTTTGTATTTGGATGGAAGTTTCACCGAGAAGATTTTTCA
TCCCAAAGAACAGTTTCACCGGCAAGATTTTTCATTCCAAGGCGTTTACTGGCTTTTGAAGATTTGTGAC
GATTTAAGCCTTTACTGGTAAGGATCAAATCAACAGATTTTTTGTATTTTGATGGAAGTTTCACCGAGAA
GATTTTTCGTCCCAAAGAGAAGTTTCACCGGCAAGATTTTTCATTCCAAGGCGTTTACTGGCTTTTGAGG
ATTTGTGACGATTTAAGCCTTTACTGGTAAAGATCAAATCAACAGATTTTTGTATTTGGATGGAAGTTTC
ACCGATGAAGTTTTTCATCCCAAAGAGAAGTTTCACTGGTAAGATTTTTCGTTCCAAGGCGTTTACTGGC
TTTTGAGGATTTGTGACGATTTAAGCCTTTACTGGTAAGGATCAAATCAACAGATTTTTGTATTTGGATG
GAAGTTTCACCGATGAAGTTTTTCATCCCAAAGAGAAGTTTCACTGGTAAGATTTTTCGTTCCAAGGCGT
TTACTGGCTTTTGAGGATTTGTGACGATTTAAGCCTTTACTGGTAAGGATCAAATCAACAGATTTTTTGT
ATTTGGATGGAAGTTTCACCGAGAAGATTTTTCATCCCAAAGAACAGTTTCACTAGCAAGATTTTCCATT
CCAAGGCGTTTACTGGCTTTTGAAGGTTTGTGACGATTTAAGCCTTTACTGATAAGGATCAAATCGACAA
GATTTTTTTATTTTGATGGAAGTTTCACCGGTAAGATTTTTCGTCCCAAAGAGAAGTTTCACTGGTAAGA
TTTTTCGTTCCAAGGCGTTTACTGGCTTTTGAGGATTTGTGACGATTTAAGCCTTTACTGGTAAGGATCA
AATCAACAGATTTTTTGTATTTTGATGGAAGTTTCACCGAGAAGATTTTTCGTCCCAAAGAGAAGTTTCA
CCTGTAAGATTTTTCGTTCCAAGGCGTTTACTGGCTTTTGAGGATTTGTGACGATTTAAGCCTTTACTGG
TAAGGATCAAATCAACAAGATTTTTGTATTTTGATGGAAGTTTCACCGATGAAGTTTTTCATCCCAAAGA
GAAGTTTCACCTGTGAGATTTTTCGTTCCAAGGCGTTTACTGGCTTTTGAGGATTTGTGACGATTTAAGC
CTTTACTGGTAAGGATCAAATCAACAAGATTTTTGTATTTTGATGGAAGTTTCACCGATGAAGTTTTTCA
TCCCAAAGAGAAGTTTCACCGGCAAGATTTTTCATTCCAAGGCGTTTACTGGCTTTTGAGGATTTGTGAC
GATTTAAGCCTTTACTGATAAGGATCAAATCGACAAGATTTTTGTATTTGGATGGAAGTTTCACCGAGAA
GATTTTTCATCCCAAAGAACAGTTTCACCGGCAAGATTTTTCATTCCAAGGCGTTTACTGGCTTTTGAAG
ATTTGTGACGATTTAAGCCTTTACTGGTAAGGATCAAATCAACAGATTTTTTGTATTTTGATGGAAGTTT
CACCGAGAAGATTTTTCGTCCCAAAGAGAAGTTTCACCGGCAAGATTTTTCATTCCAAGGCGTTTACTGG
CTTTTGAGGATTTGTGACGATTTAAGCCTTTACTGGTAAAGATCAAATCAACAGATTTTTGTATTTGGAT
GGAAGTTTCACCGATGAAGTTTTTCATCCCAAAGAGAAGTTTCACCTGTAAGATTTTTCGTTCCAAGGCG
TTTACTGGCTTTTAAGGATTTGTGACGATTTAAGCCTGTACTGGTAAGGATCAAATCGACAAGATTTTTG
TATTTGGATGGAAGTTTCACCGGTAAGATTTTTCGTCCCAAAGAGAAGTTTCACCTGTAAGATTTTTCGT
TCCAAGGCGTTTACTGGCTTTTGAGGATTTGTGACGATTTAAGCCTTTACTGGTAAGGATCAAATCAACA
AGATTTTTGTATTTGGATGGAAGTTTCACCGAGAAGATTTTTCATCCCAAAGAACAGTTTCACCGGCAAG
ATTTTTCATTCCAAGGCGTTTACTGGCTTTTGAAGGTTTGTGACGATTTAAGCCTGTACTGGTAAGGATC
AAATCGACAAGATTTTTGTATTTGGATGGAAGTTTCACCGGTAAGATTTTTCGTCCCAAAGAGAAGTTTC
ACCGGCAAGATTTTTCATTCCAAGGCGTTTACTGGCTTTTGAGGATTTGTGACGATTTAAGCCTTTACTG
ATAAGGATCAAATCGACAAGATTTTTGTATTTGGATGGAAGTTTCACCGAGAAGATTTTTCATCCCAAAG
AACAGTTTCACCGGCAAGATTTTTCATTCCAAGGCGTTTACTGGCTTTTGAAGATTTGTGACGATTTAAG
CCTTTACTGGTAAGGATCAAATCAACAGATTTTTTGTATTTTGATGGAAGTTTCACCGAGAAGATTTTTC
GTCCCAAAGAGAAGTTTCACCGGCAAGATTTTTCATTCCAAGGCGTTTACTGGCTTTTGAGGATTTGTGA
CGATTTAAGCCTTTACTGGTAAAGATCAAATCAACAGATTTTTGTATTTGGATGGAAGTTTCACCGATGA
AGTTTTTCATCCCAAAGAGAAGTTTCACCTGTGAGATTTTTCGTTCCAAGGCGTTTACTGGCTTTTGAGG
ATTTGTGACGATTTAAGCCTTTACTGATAAGGATCAAATCGACAAGATTTTTGTATTTGGATGGAAGTTT
CACCGGTAAGATTTTTCGTCCCAAAGAGAAGTTTCACCTGTAAGATTTTTCGTTCCAAGGCGTTTACTGG
CTTTTGAGGATTTGTGACGATTTAAGCCTTTACTGGTAAGGATCAAATCAACAAGATTTTTGTATTTGGA
TGGAAGTTTCACCGAGAAGATTTTTCGTCCCAAAGAGAAGTTTCACTGGTAAGATTTTTCGTTCCAAGGC
GTTTACTGGCTTTTGAAGATTTGTGACGATTTAAGCCTTTACTGGTAAGGATCAAATCAACAGATTTTTG
TATTTGGATGGAAGTTTCACCGATGAAGTTTTTCATCCCAAAGAGAAGTTTCACTGGTAAGATTTTTCGT
TCCAAGGCGTTTACTGGCTTTTGAGGATTTGTGACGATTTAAGCCTTTACTGGTAAGGATCAAATCAACA
GATTTTTTGTATTTTGATGGAAGTTTCACCGAGAAGATTTTTCATCCCAAAGAACAGTTTCACTAGCAAG
ATTTTCCATTCCAAGGCGTTTACTGGCTTTTGAAGGTTTGTGACGATTTAAGCCTTTACTGATAAGGATC
AAATCGACAAGATTTTTTTATTTTGATGGAAGTTTCACCGGTAAGATTTTTCGTCCCAAAGAGAAGTTTC
ACTGGTAAGATTTTTCGTTCCAAGGCGTTTACTGGCTTTTGAGGATTTGTGACGATTTAAGCCTTTACTG
GTAAGGATCAAATCAACAGATTTTTTGTATTTTGATGGAAGTTTCACCGAGAAGATTTTTCGTCCCAAAG
AGAAGTTTCACCTGTAAGATTTTTCGTTCCAAGGCGTTTACTGGCTTTTGAGGATTTGTGACGATTTAAG
CCTTTACTGGTAAGGATCAAATCAACAAGATTTTTGTATTTTGATGGAAGTTTCACCGATGAAGTTTTTC
ATCCCAAAGAGAAGTTTCACCTGTGAGATTTTTCGTTCCAAGGCGTTTACTGGCTTTTGAGGATTTGTGA
CGATTTAAGCCTTTACTGGTAAGGATCAAATCAACAAGATTTTTGTATTTTGATGGAAGTTTCACCGATG
AAGTTTTTCATCCCAAAGAGAAGTTTCACCGGCAAGATTTTTCATTCCAAGGCGTTTACTGGCTTTTGAG
GATTTGTGACGATTTAAGCCTTTACTGATAAGGATCAAATCGACAAGATTTTTGTATTTGGATGGAAGTT
TCACCGAGAAGATTTTTCATCCCAAAGAACAGTTTCACCGGCAAGATTTTTCATTCCAAGGCGTTTACTG
GCTTTTGAAGATTTGTGACGATTTAAGCCTTTACTGGTAAGGATCAAATCAACAGATTTTTTGTATTTTG
ATGGAAGTTTCACCGAGAAGATTTTTCGTCCCAAAGAGAAGTTTCACCGGCAAGATTTTTCATTCCAAGG
CGTTTACTGGCTTTTGAGGATTTGTGACGATTTAAGCCTTTACTGATAAGGATCAAATCGACAAGATTTT
TGTATTTGGATGGAAGTTTCACCGGTAAGATTTTTCGTCCCAAAGAGAAGTTTCACCGGCAAGATTTTTC
ATTCCAAGGCGTTTACTGGCTTTTGAGGATTTGTGACGATTTAAGCCTTTACTGGTAAAGATCAAATCAA
CAGATTTTTGTATTTGGATGGAAGTTTCACCGATGAAGTTTTTCATCCCAAAGAGAAGTTTCACCTGTGA
GATTTTTCGTTCCAAGGCGTTTACTGGCTTTTGAGGATTTGTGACGATTTAAGCCTTTACTGATAAGGAT
CAAATCGACAAGATTTTTGTATTTGGATGGAAGTTTCACCGATGAAGTTTTTCATCCCAAAGAGAAGTTT
CACCTGTAAGATTTTTCGTTCCAAGGCGTTTACTGGCTTTTGAGGATTTGTGACGATTTAAGCCTTTACT
GGTAAGGATCAAATCAACAAGATTTTTGTATTTGGATGGAAGTTTCACCGAGAAGATTTTTCGTCCCAAA
GAGAAGTTTCACTGGTAAGATTTTTCGTTCCAAGGCGTTTACTGGCTTTTGAAGATTTGTGACGATTTAA
GCCTTTACTGATAAGGATCAAATCAACAGATTTTTGTATTTTGATGGAAGTTTCACCGATGAAGTTTTTC
ATCCCAAAGAGAAGTTTCACCTGTAAGATTTTTCGTTCCAAGGCGTTTACTGGCTTTTGAAGATTTGTGA
CGATTTAAGCCTTTACTGGTAAGGATCAAATCAACAAGATTTTTGTATTTTGATGGAAGTTTCACCGATG
AAGTTTTTCATCCCAAAGAGAAGTTTCACCTGTAAGATTTTTCGTTCCAAGGCGTTTACTGGCTTTTGAA
GATTTGTGACGATTTAAGCCTTTACTGGTAAGGATCAAATCAACAGATTTTTTGTATTTTGATGGAAGTT
TCACCGAGAAGATTTTTCGTCCCAAGGCGTTTACTGGCTTTTGAGGATTTGTGACGATTTAAGCCTTTAC
TGGTAAGGATCAAATCGACAAGATTTTTGTATTTTGATGGAAGTTTCACCGGCAAGATTTTTCATTCCAA
GGCGTTTACTGGCTTTTGAGGATTTGTGACGATTTAAGCCTTTACTGATAAGGATCAAATCGACAAGATT
TTTGTATTTTGATGGAAGTTTCACCGATGAAGTTTTTCGTCCCAAAGAGAAGTTTCACTGGTAAGATTTT
TCGTTCCAAGGCGTTTACTGGCTTTTGAAGATTTGTGACGATTTAAGCCTTTACTGATAAGGATCAAATC
GACAAGATTTTTGTATTTGGATGGAAGTTTCACCGAGAAGATTTTTCATCCCAAAGAACAGTTTCACCGG
CAAGATTTTTCATTCCAAGGCGTTTACTGGCTTTTGAAGATTTGTGACGATTTAAGCCTTTACTGGTAAG
GATCAAATCAACAAGATTTTTGTATTTGGATGGAAGTTTCACCGGTAAGATTTTTCGTCCCAAAGAGAAG
TTTCACTGGTAAGATTTTTCGTTCCAAGGCGTTTACTGGCTTTTGAGGATTTGTGACGATTTAAGCCTTT
ACTGGTAAGGATCAAATCAACAAGATTTTTGTATTTGGATGGAAGTTTCACCGAGAAGATTTTTCATCCC
AAAGAACAGTTTCACCGGCAAGATTTTTCATTCCAAGGCGTTTACTGGCTTTTGAAGGTTTGTGACGATT
TAAGCCTGTACTGGTAAGGATCAAATCGACAAGATTTTTGTATTTGGATGGAAGTTTCACCGGTAAGATT
TTTCGTCCCAAAGAGAAGTTTCACCGGCAAGATTTTTCATTCCAAGGCGTTTACTGGCTTTTGAGGATTT
GTGACGATTTAAGCCTTTACTGATAAGGATCAAATCGACAAGATTTTTGTATTTGGATGGAAGTTTCACC
GAGAAGATTTTTCATCCCAAAGAACAGTTTCACCGGCAAGATTTTTCATTCCAAGGCGTTTACTGGCTTT
TGAAGGTTTGTGACGATTTAAGCCTGTACTGGTAAGGATCAAATCGACAAGATTTTTGTATTTTGATGGA
AGTTTCACCGGTAAGATTTTTCGTCCCAAAGAGAAGTTTCACCGGCAAGATTTTTCATTCCAAGGCGTTT
ACTGGCTTTTGAGGATTTGTGACGATTTAAGCCTTTACTGATAAGGATCAAATCGACAAGATTTTTGTAT
TTTGATGGAAGTTTCACCTGTAAGATTTTTCGTTCCAAGGCGTTTACTGGCTTTTGAGGATTTGTGACGA
TTTAAGCCTTTACTGATAAGGATCAAATCGACAAGATTTTTGTATTTGGATGGAAGTTTCACCGAGAAGA
TTTTTCATCCCAAAGAACAGTTTCACCGGCAAGATTTTTCATTCCAAGGCGTTTACTGGCTTTTGAAGAT
TTGTGACGATTTAAGCCTTTACTGGTAAGGATCAAATCAACAAGATTTTTGTATTTGGATGGAAGTTTCA
CCGAGAAGATTTTTCGTCCCAAAGAGAAGTTTCACTGGTAAGATTTTTCGTTCCAAGGCGTTTACTGGCT
TTTGAGGATTTGTGACGATTTAAGCCTTTACTGGTAAGGATCAAATCAACAAGATTTTTGTATTTGGATG
GAAGTTTCACCGGTAAGATTTTTCGTCCCAAAGAGAAGTTTCACCTGTAAGATTTTTCGTCCCAAAGAGA
AGTTTCACCGGCAAGATTTTTCATTCCAAGGCGTTTACTGGCTTTTGAGGATTTGTGACGATTTAAGCCT
TTACTGATAAGGATCAAATCGACAAGATTTTTGTATTTGGATGGAAGTTTCACCGAGAAGATTTTTCATC
CCAAAGAACAGTTTCACCGGCAAGATTTTTCATTCCAAGGCGTTTACTGGCTTTTGAAGATTTGTGACGA
TTTAAGCCTTTACTGGTAAGGATCAAATCAACAAGATTTTTGTATTTGGATGGAAGTTTCACCGGTAAGA
TTTTTCATCCCAAAGAACAGTTTCACCAGCAAGATTTTTCATTCCAAGGCGTTTACTGGCTTTTGAAGAT
TTGTGACGATTTAAGCCTTTACTGGTAAGGATCAAATCAACAGATTTTTTGTATTTTGATGGAAGTTTCA
CCGAGAAGATTTTTCGTCCCAAAGAGAAGTTTCACCGGCAAGATTTTTCATTCCAAGGCGTTTACTGGCT
TTTGAGGATTTGTGACGATTTAAGCCTTTACTGATAAGGATCAAATCGACAAGATTTTTGTATTTGGATG
GAAGTTTCACCGGTAAGATTTTTCGTCCCAAAGAGAAGTTTCACTGGTAAGATTTTTCGTTCCAAGGCGT
TTACTGGCTTTTGAGGATTTGTGACGATTTAAGCCTTTACTGGTAAGGATCAAATCAACAAGATTTTTGT
ATTTTGATGGAAGTTTCACCGATGAAGTTTTTCATCCCAAAGAGAAGTTTCACCTGTAAGATTTTTCGTT
CCAAGGCGTTTACTGGCTTTTGAAGATTTGTGACGATTTAAGCCTTTACTGGTAAGGATCAAATCAACAG
ATTTTTTGTATTTTGATGGAAGTTTCACCGAGAAGATTTTTCGTCCCAAGGCGTTTACTGGCTTTTGAGG
ATTTGTGACGATTTAAGCCTTTACTGGTAAGGATCAAATCGACAAGATTTTTGTATTTTGATGGAAGTTT
CACCGGTAAGATTTTTCGTCCCAAAGAGAAGTTTCACCGGCAAGATTTTTCATTCCAAGGCGTTTACTGG
CTTTTGAGGATTTGTGACGATTTAAGCCTTTACTGATAAGGATCAAATCGACAAGATTTTTGTATTTTGA
TGGAAGTTTCACCGATGAAGTTTTTCGTCCCAAAGAGAAGTTTCACTGGTAAGATTTTTCGTTCCAAGGC
GTTTACTGGCTTTTGAGGATTTGTGACGATTTAAGCCTTTACTGATAAGGATCAAATCGACAAGATTTTT
GTATTTTGATGGAAGTTTCACCGGTAAGATTTTTCGTCCCAAAGAGAAGTTTCACCGGCAAGATTTTTCA
TTCCAAGGCGTTTACTGGCTTTTGAGGATTTGTGACGATTTAAGCCTTTACTGGTAAGGATCAAATCAAC
AAGATTTTTGTATTTTGATGGAAGTTTCACCGATGAAGTTTTTCATCCCAAAGAGAAGTTTCACCGGCAA
GATTTTTCATTCCAAGGCGTTTACTGGCTTTTGAGGATTTGTGACGATTTAAGCCTTTACTGATAAGGAT
CAAATCGACAAGATTTTTGTATTTGGATGGAAGTTTCACCGAGAAGATTTTTCATCCCAAAGAACAGTTT
CACCGGCAAGATTTTTCATTCCAAGGCGTTTACTGGCTTTTGAAGATTTGTGACGATTTAAGCCTTTACT
GGTAAGGATCAAATCAACAAGATTTTTGTATTTGGATGGAAGTTTCACCGGTAAGATTTTTCGTCCCAAA
GAGAAGTTTCACTGGTAAGATTTTTCGTTCCAAGGCGTTTACTGGCTTTTGAGGATTTGTGACGATTTAA
GCCTTTACTGGTAAGGATCAAATCAACAAGATTTTTGTATTTGGATGGAAGTTTCACCGAGAAGATTTTT
CATCCCAAAGAACAGTTTCACCGGCAAGATTTTTCATTCCAAGGCGTTTACTGGCTTTTGAAGGTTTGTG
ACGATTTAAGCCTGTACTGGTAAGGATCAAATCGACAAGATTTTTGTATTTGGATGGAAGTTTCACCGGT
AAGATTTTTCGTCCCAAAGAGAAGTTTCACCGGCAAGATTTTTCATTCCAAGGCGTTTACTGGCTTTTGA
GGATTTGTGACGATTTAAGCCTTTACTGATAAGGATCAAATCGACAAGATTTTTGTATTTGGATGGAAGT
TTCACCGGTAAGATTTTTCGTCCCAAGGCGTTTACTGGCTTTTGAGGATTTGTGACGATTTAAGCCTTTA
CTGGTAAGGATCAAATCGACAAGATTTTTGTATTTGGATGGAAGTTTCACCGGTAAGATTTTTCGTTCCA
AGGCGTTTACTGGCTTTTGAAGGTTTGTGACGATTTAAGCCTTTACTGGTAAGGATCAAATCAACAAGAT
TTTTGTGTTTTGATGGAAGTTTCACCGAGAAGATTTTTCATCCCAAAGAACAGTTTCACTAGCAAGATTT
TTCATTCCAAGGCGTTTACTGGCTTTTGAGGATTTGTGACGATTTAAGCCTTTACTGGTAAGGATCAAAT
CAACAAGATTTTTGTATTTGGATGGAAGTTTCACCGGTAAGATTTTTCATCCCAAAGAACAGTTTCACCA
GCAAGATTTTTCATTCCAAGGCGTTTACTGGCTTTTGAAGATTTGTGACGATTTAAGCCTTTACTGGTAA
GGATCAAATCAACAGATTTTTTGTATTTGGATGGAAGTTTCACCGAGAAGATTTTTCGTCCCAAAGAGAA
GTTTCACCGGCAAGATTTTTCATTCCAAGGCGTTTACTGGCTTTTGAGGATTTGTGACGATTTAAGCCTT
TACTGGTAAAGATCAAATCAACAGATTTTTGTATTTGGATGGAAGTTTCACCGATGAAGTTTTTCATCCC
AAAGAGAAGTTTCACCTGTGAGATTTTTCGTTCCAAGGCGTTTACTGGCTTTTGAGGATTTGTGACGATT
TAAGCCTTTACTGATAAGGATCAAATCGACAAGATTTTTGTATTTGGATGGAAGTTTCACCGGTAAGATT
TTTCGTCCCAAAGAGAAGTTTCACTGGTAAGATTTTTCGTTCCAAGGCGTTTACTGGCTTTTGAGGATTT
GTGACGATTTAAGCCTTTACTGGTAAGGATCAAATCAACAAGATTTTTGTGTTTTGATGGAAGTTTCACC
GAGAAGATTTTTCATCCCAAAGAACAGTTTCACTGGTAAGATTTTTCGTTCCAAGGCGTTTACTGGCTTT
TGAGGATTTGTGACGATTTAAGCCTTTACTGATAAGGATCAAATCGACAAGATTTTTGTATTTTGATGGA
AGTTTCACCGGTAAGATTTTTCGTCCCAAAGAGAAGTTTCACTGGTAAGATTTTTCGTTCCAAGGCGTTT
ACTGGCTTTTGAGGATTTGTGACGATTTAAGCCTTTACTGGTAAGGATCAAATCAACAAGATTTTTGTAT
TTGGATGGAAGTTTCACCGGTAAGATTTTTCATCCCAAAGAACAGTTTCACCAGCAAGATTTTTCATTCC
AAGGCGTTTACTGGCTTTTGAAGATTTGTGACGATTTAAGCCTTTACTGGTAAGGATCAAATCAACAAGG
TTTTTGTATTTGGATGGAAGTTTCACCGAGAAGATTTTTCATCCCAAAGAACAGTTTCACCGGCAAGATT
TTTCATTCCAAGGCGTTTACTGGCTTTTGAAGATTTGTGACGATTTAAGCCTTTACTGATAAGGATCAAA
TCAACAGATTTTTTGTATTTGGATGGAAGTTTCACCGAGAAGATTTTTCGTCCCAAAGAGAAGTTTCACC
GGCAAGATTTTTCATTCCAAGGCGTTTACTGGCTTTTGAGGATTTGTGACGATTTAAGCCTTTACTGGTA
AAGATCAAATCAACAGATTTTTGTATTTGGATGGAAGTTTCACCGATGAAGTTTTTCATCCCAAAGAGAA
GTTTCACCTGTAAGATTTTTCGTTCCAAGGCGTTTACTGGCTTTTGAGGATTTGTGACGATTTAAGCCTT
TACTGGTAAGGATCAAATCAACAAGATTTTTGTATTTGGATGGAAGTTTCACCGAGAAGATTTTTCATCC
CAAAGAACAGTTTCACCAGCAAGATTTTTCATTCCAAGGCGTTTACTGGCTTTTGAAGGTTTGTGACGAT
TTAAGCCTTTACTGGTAAGGATCAAATCGACAAGATTTTTGTATTTGGATGGAAGTTTCACCGGTAAGAT
TTTTCGTCCCAAAGAGAAGTTTCACTGGTAAGATTTTTCGTCTCAAAGAGAAGTTTCACCGGCAAGATTT
TTCATTCCAAGGCGTTTACTGGCTTTTGAGGATTTGTGACGATTTAAGCCTTTACTGGTAAGGATCAAAT
CAACAGATTTTTTGTATTTTGATGGAAGTTTCACCGAGAAGATTTTTCGTCCCAAAGAGAAGTTTCACCG
GCAAGATTTTTCATTCCAAGACGTTTACTGGCTTTTGAGGATTTGTGACGATTTAAGCCTTTACTGGTAA
GGATCAAATCAACAAGATTTTTGTATTTGGATGGGAAGTTTCACCGAGAAAATTTTTCGTCCTTTCAGAA
AAAAATTCCAATACTTTGTATTTAAGGAAAAGTAAGTGATGAAAATTTTCGACCCTTGTAAGGAACGGGG
CAGGGGCCCGGGCAAGGGCAAGGGCAGATCTGACACTCAATCGCCGTGGGGCTAACTCCAAGAGATATAA
ATGGATGATAATTCCTGGGTAACCTCCAAGAGATATAGATGGATGATAATTCCTGGGTAACCAAGGGGAG
GTGATTAAACCGACAGATCTAACACTCATGCGCCGTGGGGCTAATTCCAAGAGATATATATAGGGAATAA
TTCCTGGGTGATCCAAGAGATATATATAGGGAATAATTCCTGGGTGATCCAAGAGATATATATAGGGAAT
AATTCTTAAGAAGTCCTAAGCGGACCCACTCAATCGCCGTGGGGGCTAGAAGAGATATATATAACCAATA
ATTCTTGGGTGATTCAAGAGATATATATAACCAATAATTCTTAAGAAGTCCTAAACGGACCCACTCACTC
GCCGTGGGGGCTAAGAAGTTCCAATACTTTATATTTAAGGAAAAGTAAGTGATGAAAATTTTCGACCCTT
GTAAGGAACGGGGCAGGGGCCCGGGCAAGGGCAGATCTGACACTCAATCGCCGTGGGGCTAACTCCAAGA
GATATAAATGGATGATAATTCCTGGGTAACCTCCAAGAGATATAGATGGATGATAATTCCTGGGTAACCA
AGGGGAGGTGATTAAACCGACAGATCTAACACTCATGCGCCGTGGGGCTAATTCCAAGAGATATATATAG
GGAATAATTCCTGGGTGATCCAAGAGATATATATAGGGAATAATTCTTAAGAAGTCCTAAGCGGACCCAC
TCAATCGCCGTGGGGGCTAGAAGAGATATATATAACCAATAATTCTTGGGTGATTCAAGAGATATATATA
ACCAATAATTCTTAAGAAGTCCTAAACGGACCCACTCACTCGCCGTGGGGGCTAAGAAGTTCCAATACTT
TATATTTAAGGAAAAGTAAGTGATGAAAATTTTCGACCCTAGTAAGAGAACTTCAAATCTTTTCACCAGC
TTCCAAATATTTTCGATCCTCAATGATTTAAGTGTCTGCCGGTAAGCTTCAAATCAACAATTTTTTGTAT
CTGGATGAAAGTTCCACCGAGAAGGTTTTTCATCCCAAAGAGAAGTTTCACTACCAACGACAGGTTGAAG
GAAAAATAAGTGATGAAAATTTTCGACCCTGGTAAGAGAACTTCAAATCTTTTCCACCAGCTTCCAAACA
TTTTCGATTCTCAATGATTTAAGCGTCTGCCGGTAAGCTTCAAATCAACAGTTCTTTCGTATTTCCACGG
AATTTTTCATCCCAAAGAGAAGTCTCATTACCAACGACAGGTTGAAGGAAAAATAAGTGATGAAAATTTT
CGACCCTGGTAAGAGAACTTCAAATCTTTTCCACCAGCTTCCAAATATTTTCGATTCTCAATGATTTAAG
CGTCTGCCGGTAAGCTTCAAATCAACAATTTTTTGTATTTGGATGGAAGTTTCACCGAAAAGATTTTTCA
TTCCAAGGCGTTTACTGGCTTTTGAAGATTTGTGACGATTTAAGCCTTTACTGGTAAGGATCAAATCGAC
AAGATTTTTGTATTTGGATGGAAGTTTCACCGATAAGGTTTTTCATCTCAAAGAGAAGTTTCACTACCAA
CGACAGGTTGAAGGAAAATAAGTGACGAAAATTTTCCACCCTGGCAAGAAAACTTCAAATCTTTTCACCA
GCTTCCAAATATTTTCTATTTTCAATGATTTAAGCGTCTGTCGGTAAGCTTCAAATCAACAATTTTTTGT
ATTTGGATGGAAGTTTCGCCGGTAAGATTTTTCGTCCCAAAGAGAAGTTTCACTACCAACGACAGGTTGA
AGGAAAAATAAGTGACGAAAATTTTCGACCCTGGTAAGGAAACTTCAAATCTTTTCACCAGCTTCCAAAT
ATTTTCTATTTTCAATGATTTAAGCGTCTGCCGGTAAGCTTCAAATCAACAATTTTTTGTATTTGGATGG
AAGTTTCATCGAAAAGATTTTTCATTCCAAGGCGTTTACTGGCTTTTGAAGATTTGTGACGATTTAAGCT
TTTACTGGTAAGGATCAAATCGACAAGATTTTTGTATTTGGATGGAAGTTTCACCGATAAGGTTTTTCAT
CTCAAAGAGAAGTTTCACTACCAACGACAGGTTGAAGGAAAATAAGTGACGAAAATTTTCCACCCTGGCA
AGAAAACTTCAAATCTTTTCACCAGCTTCCAAATATTTTCTATTTTCAATGATTTAAGCGTCTGTCGGTA
AGCTTCAAATCAACAATTTTTTGTATTTGGATGGAAGTTTCACCGATGAAGTTTTTCATCCCAAAGAGAA
GTTTCACCAGCAAGATTTTTCGTTCCAAGGCGTTTACTGGCTTTTGAAGATTTGTGACGATTTAAGCCTT
TACTGATAAGGATCAAATTGACAAGATTTTTGTATTTTAATGGAAGTTTCACCGATAAGGTTTTTCATCT
CAAAGAGAAGTTTCACTACCAACGACAGGTTGAAGGAAAAATAAGTGACGAAAATTTTCGACCCTGGTAA
GGAAACTTCAAATCTTTTCACCAGCTTCCAAATATTTTCTATTTTCAATGATTTAAGCGTCTGCCGGTAA
GCTTCAAATCAACAATTTTTTGTATTTGGATGGAAGTTTCATCGAAAAGATTTTTCATTCCAAGGCGTTT
ACTGGCTTTTGAAGATTTGTGACGATTTAAGCCTTTACTGATAAGGATCAAATCGACAAGATTTTTGTAT
TTGGATGGAAGTTTCGCCGACAAGGTTTTTCATCTCAAAGAGAAGTTTCACCGAGAAGATTTTTCATCCC
AAAGAACAGTTTTATCAGCAAGATTTTTCATTCCAAGGCGTTTACTGGCCTTTAAGGATTCGTGACGATT
TAAGCCTTTACTGGTAAGGATCAAATCGACAAGATTTTTGTATTTGGATGGAAGTTTCACCGATAAGGTT
TTTCATCTCAAAGAGAAGTTTCACTACCAACGACAGGTTGAAGGAAAATAAGTGACGAAAATTTTCCACC
CTGGCAAGAAAACTTCAAATCTTTTCACCAGCTTCCAAATATTTTCTATTTTCAATGATTTAAGCGTCTG
CCGGTAAGCTTCAAATCAACAATTTTTTGTATTTGGATGGAAGTTTCATCGAAAAGATTTTTCATTCCAA
GGCGTTTACTGGCTTTTGAAGATTTGTGACGATTTAAGCCTTTACTGATAAGGATCAAATCGACAAGATT
TTTGTATTTTAATGGAAGTTTCACCAGCAAGATTTTTCGTTCCAAGGCGTTTACTGGCTTTTGAGGATTT
GCGACGATTTAAGCCTTTACTGGTAAGGATCAAATCGACAAGATTTTTGTATTTGGATGGAAGTTTCGCC
GATAAGGTTTTTCATCTCAAAGAGAAGTTTCACCGAGAAGATTTTTCATCCCAAAGAACAGTTTTATCAG
CAAGATTTTTCATTCCAAGGCGTTTACTGGCCTTTAAGGATTCGTGACGATTTAAGCCTTTACTGGTAAG
GATCAAATCGACAAGATTTTTGTATTTGGATGGAAGTTTCACCGATAAGGTTTTTCATCTCAAAGAGAAG
TTTCACTACCAACGACAGGTTGAAGGAAAATAAGTGACGAAAATTTTCCACCCTGGCAAGAAAACTTCAA
ATCTTTTCACCAGCTTCCAAATATTTTCTATTTTCAATGATTTAAGCGTCTGCTGGTAAGCTTCAAATCA
ACAATTTTTTGTATTTGGATGGAAGTTTCACCGATAAGGTTTTTCATCTCAAAGAGAAGTTTCACTACCA
ACGACAGGTTGAAGGAAAAATAAGTGACGAAAATTTTCGACCCTGGTAAGGAAACTTCAAATCTTTTCAC
CAGCTTCCAAATATTTTCTATTTTCAATGATTTAAGCGTCTGCCGGTAAGCTTCAAATCAACAATTTTTT
GTATTTGGATGGAAGTTTCATCGAAAAGATTTTTCATTCCAAGGCGTTTACTGGCTTTTGAAGATTTGTG
ACGATTTAAGCCTTTACTGATAAGGATCAAATCGACAAGATTTTTGTATTTTAATGGAAGTTTCACCAGC
AAGATTTTTCGTTCCAAGGCGTTTACTGGCTTTTGAGGATTTGCGACGATTTAAGCCTTTACTGGTAAGG
ATCAAATCGACAAGATTTTTGTATTTGGATGGAAGTTTCGCCGACAAGGTTTTTCATCTCAAAGAGAAGT
TTCACCGAGAAGATTTTTCATCCCAAAGAACAGTTTTATCAGCAAGATTTTTCATTCCAAGGCGTTTACT
GGCCTTTAAGGATTCGTGACGATTTAAGCCTTTACTGGTAAGGATCAAATCGACAAGATTTTTGTATTTG
GATGGAAGTTTCACCGATAAGGTTTTTCATCTCAAAGAGAAGTTTCACTACCAACGACAGGTTGAAGGAA
AATAAGTGACGAAAATTTTCCACCCTGGCAAGAAAACTTCAAATCTTTTCACCAGCTTCCAAATATTTTC
TATTTTCAATGATTTAAGCGTCTGCCGGTAAGCTTCAAATCAACAATTTTTTGTATTTGGATGGAAGTTT
CATCGAAAAGATTTTTCATTCCAAGGCGTTTACTGGCCTTTAAGGATTCGTGACGATTTAAGCCTTTACT
GGTAAGGATCAAATCGACAAGATTTTTGTATTTGGATGGAAGTTTCACCGATAAGGTTTTTCATCTCAAA
GAGAAGTTTCACTACCAACGACAGGTTGAAGGAAAAATAAGTGACGAAAATTTTCGACCCTGGTAAGGAA
ACTTCAAATCTTTTCACCAGCTTCCAAATATTTTCTATTTTCAATGATTTAAGCGTCTGCCGGTAAGCTT
CAAATCAACAATTTTTTGTATTTGGATGGAAGTTTCATCGAAAAGATTTTTCATTCCAAGGCGTTTACTG
GCTTTTGAAGATTTGTGACGATTTAAGCCTTTACTGATAAGGATCAAATCGACAAGATTTTTGTATTTTA
ATGGAAGTTTCACCAGCAAGATTTTTCGTTCCAAGGCGTTTACTGGCTTTTGAGGATTTGCGACGATTTA
AGCCTTTACTGGTAAGGATCAAATCGACAAGATTTTTGTATTTGGATGGAAGTTTCGCCGACAAGGTTTT
TCATCTCAAAGAGAAGTTTCACCGAGAAGATTTTTCATCCCAAAGAACAGTTTTATCAGCAAGATTTTTC
ATTCCAAGGCGTTTACTGGCCTTTAAGGATTCGTGACGATTTAAGCCTTTACTGGTAAGGATCAAATCGA
CAAGATTTTTGTATTTGGATGGAAGTTTCACCGATAAGGTTTTTCATCTCAAAGAGAAGTTTCACTACCA
ACGACAGGTTGAAGGAAAATAAGTGACGAAAATTTTCCACCCTGGCAAGAAAACTTCAAATCTTTTCACC
AGCTTCCAAATATTTTCTATTTTCAATGATTTAAGCGTCTGCCGGTAAGCTTCAAATCAACAATTTTTTG
TATTTGGATGGAAGTTTCACCCGAGAAGATTTTTCATCCCAAAGAACATTTTTATCAGCAAGATTTTTCA
TTCCAAGGCGTTTACTGGCTTTTAAGGATCCGTGACGATTTAAGCCTTTACTGATAAGCATCAAATTAAC
AGGTTTTCACGCTTTTACGACCAAGTTTCCTTAGGCGGGGGGGGAATTCGACCCTCAATAAGAAAGTCCC
CTTTCTTTGTAATGTAAACGTTTTCCTCTGGAATACAAGCAAATCTTTTCAAACAATTAACTCAATCGGT
AGAGTATCTTGCTTACAACGAGAAGGTTAGCGGTTCGACCCCACTATTGTTTAAAATTTGCTCCAGACTT
GTAAAAAAAGTCTTTGTCGTCTAGAGGTTAGGACATTGCCTTTTCACGGCAAGAACATGGGTTCAAGCCC
CATTAAAGATATAATTGCTTCAATTGAGGAAGGATGTCGGTAATTGGCAACCAGCTGGGCTCATTCCCCG
GATATTGTAAGTTCGAATCTCACTTCTTCCAAAGCTTTAGTTTAAAAAAATATTTATAAAAGAAAAATGG
CTGAGAGGTTTATAGCGAAGATCTGCTAAATCTTTATACAGGAACAGCTTGTATCGTGGGTTCAAATCCC
ACTTTTTCTAACATAATTATGTATTTATTGGTAGTTTTTTTATCCGCAATCGGTTCTTGTTTCGCCGGAT
TATTCGGTAAACATTTAGGACCTTTAGGCTCTATATTCGTAACAACTAGTTGTCTGTTTTTATCTCTTTT
TATTTCTTTTTTTATATTTTATGAAGTAGCTCTATCTAACTCCGTTGTTTACATAAAGCTAACGACATGG
ATTAGCTCTGAAGTATTGCATGTGGATTGGGGTTTTATGTTTGATAGTCTTACAGCAACTATGTGCATTG
TAGTTATTTCGATCTCTTTTTTAGTACATTTGTATTCTGTAGAATACATGTCGCACGACCCACATTTGCC
AAGATTCATGTCTTATTTATCTTTATTTACTTTTTTCATGTTAATTTTAGTAACCGCAGATAATTTTATT
CAAATGTTTGTGGGTTGGGAAGGTGTCGGTCTGTGTTCTTATTTGCTGATAAATTTCTGGTTTACAAGAA
TACAAGCGAATAAAGCTGCTATTAAGGCTATGATCATAAACCGGATCGGGGATTTCAGTCTGTTAATTGG
AATCATATTAATTTTTGCAAACTACAAATCAGTTGATTATGCTACAGTAGCAATATTGTCGCCTTTTTTC
AAAAATAGCAGTGCAAGTTTTTTAAATTTCAATTTAGAGTTGTTAACTACGATAGGAATTTTTTTATTTT
TAGGTGCCGTCGGTAAATCCGCCCAGCTAGGATTGCACACATGGTTACCTGATGCTATGGAAGGTCCTAC
CCCTGTTTCTGCATTAATTCATGCTGCTACTATGGTGACGGCAGGCGTCTTTTTAATCGTTAGAAGTTCG
TTTATTTATGAACACACGTTTTCTGTCTTAGAGTTCATCGCCATTTTAGGGGCAACAACATCTTTGTTCG
CATCGACTACCGGACTATTACAAAACGATTTGAAACGAGTAATTGCTTATTCGACATGTAGTCAATTGGG
GTATATGGTTTTCGCTTGCGGTTTATCTAACTATTCCGTAAGCGTGTTTCATTTAAGTAACCATGCTTTT
TTTAAAGCTTTGCTTTTTTTAAGCGCAGGTTCTGTGATCCATGCAGTAAATGATGAACAAGACATGAGAA
AAATGGGCGGCCTAAAAAATTTAGTCCCATTTACCTACTCTACAATGATTATAGGCTCTTTGACGCTAAT
GGGTTTTCCTTTTTTAGCAGGTTTTTACTCAAAAGATTTGATACTCGAAGTGGCTTATGGCAAATATAAC
TCAACAGGACATTTTTGTTACTTTTTAGGTACGACGGGGGCTTTTTTAACTGCCTTTTATTCAATAAGAT
TAATTTATTTAACTTTTTTATCGAAGCCCACAGGTTTTAAAAAAACGATTTGTTGTGCTCTTGATTCAGG
TCAAAGCATTTGCATTGCTTTAGGTTGTTTAGCCATTTTAAGTCTATTTATTGGCTACCTCACCAAAGAT
CTTCTAGTCGGTTTAGGCAGTGACTTCTTCGGAAATGCCATTTATGTCAGTGTAAAAAATTTAAACATGT
TCGACGCTGAATTTATTCCTTCTTTTTACAAAACTTTGCCCGTAAGTTTAAGCTTATGTGGGCTTCTTCT
GGGATTTGTTTTATATAACTTTAAATCTAAAGAGTTGTTTTTACTAAAAATTTCGGATTTTGGTAAAAAA
TATTATAGCTTTTTAAATCGAAAATGGTTCTTCGATAAAATCTACAATAATTGTCTAGGCCAAGTTTTTT
TTAGGTTCGGCTACTCCACCAGTTACAAATTTATTGATAGGGGTATTTTTGAAACTTTAGGACCAACTGG
TTTGTCTTTAGTTTCTTTAAGGATTGCATCTAATTTACACAAAACACAAACGGGCTATCTTTACCACTAC
ACGCTTGCAATTTTAATTGGTCTGACGTTATTTATAAGTATTCGACAAATGTTATTTTTCATGGAACATT
TGTTAGATTACCGTCTTTATGTTTTCATTTTCGCGCTAGCTTTTTTTTCAACAAATCAAAAAGAAAGAAT
CTAAAAGAGTCAGTTAAGACCCCTAGATTTTTGGTGGATATAACTCAGTTGGTAAGAGTATTAGGTTGTG
GTTCTAAGAGTCACAGGTTCAAATCCTGTTATTCGCC
