[The description below was written by a language model from this plasmid's Addgene catalogue record.]
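Description:
pPT-TAR C1 is a very large (about 95 kb) multi-host shuttle plasmid in which the complete mitochondrial genome of the diatom Phaeodactylum tricornutum (about 77 kb) has been captured in the roughly 17.5 kb pAGE3.0 backbone. As the name indicates, the genome was cloned by transformation-associated recombination (TAR), a method that relies on homologous recombination in yeast to join a large DNA target to a vector. This is the first of the deposited clones, and the record notes that it carries minor additional mutations relative to the reference mitochondrial sequence, which are detailed in the associated manuscript rather than in the catalogue entry.

The backbone is listed for use in bacteria, yeast and diatoms. In Escherichia coli the plasmid is selected with chloramphenicol and maintained at low copy, which generally helps keep large inserts stable. Propagation in an EPI300-type strain allows optional arabinose induction to a higher copy number, a behaviour typical of copy-control, BAC-like vectors. HIS3 provides auxotrophic selection in yeast, and nourseothricin resistance is the other listed marker, presumably serving for selection in the diatom given the vector's diatom designation. No feature table is supplied, so the specific origins of replication, promoters and any conjugation or centromere elements in pAGE3.0 are not stated here.

The construct belongs to a synthetic biology effort to generate designer algal mitochondrial genomes rapidly. It provides an organelle genome that can be maintained and engineered in yeast and E. coli.
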