Addgene plasmid #141246: pPT-TAR C1
Purpose: Transformation Associated Recombination (TAR) cloned Phaeodactylum tricornutum Mitochondrial Genome - Clone 1
Depositing lab: Bogumil Karas. Depositing organization: University of Western Ontario. Publication: Rapid method for generating designer algal mitochondrial genomes. Cochrane RR, Brumwell SL, Soltysiak MPM, Hamadache S, Davis JG, Wang J, Tholl SQ, Janakirama P, Edgell DR, Karas BJ. Algal Research, 2020. 50, 102014 10.1016/j.algal.2020.102014.
Backbone
  Vector backbone: pAGE3.0
  Backbone manufacturer: Brumwell et al. 2019
  Backbone size w/o insert (bp): 17531
  Total vector size (bp): 94887
  Modifications to backbone: Inserted the P. tricornutum mitochondrial genome into the backbone of pAGE3.0
  Vector type: Bacterial Expression, Yeast Expression, Synthetic Biology ; Diatom Expression
  Selectable markers: HIS3 ; Nourseothricin
Growth in bacteria
  Bacterial resistance: Chloramphenicol, 25 μg/mL
  Growth temperature: 37°C
  Growth strain: EPI300 (Epicentre)
  Growth instructions: Optional: Arabinose induction to high plasmid copy number.
  Copy number: Low Copy
Gene/Insert
  Gene/Insert name: Mitochondrial Genome of Phaeodactylum tricornutum (alt names: P. tricornutum; Mitochondrial Genome)
  Species: P. tricornutum
  Insert size (bp): 77356
  Mutation: Minor additional mutations described in manuscript
  GenBank ID: NC_016739.1
Terms and licenses: Academic/Nonprofit Terms; Industry Terms: Not Available to Industry
Depositor comments: Plasmid is larger than what is usually sequenced at Addgene. See full depositor sequence. Please visit https://www.biorxiv.org/content/10.1101/2019.12.19.882662v1 for bioRxiv preprint.
How to cite: pPT-TAR C1 was a gift from Bogumil Karas (Addgene plasmid # 141246 ; http://n2t.net/addgene:141246 ; RRID:Addgene_141246)
