>Addgene plasmid #141246 | pPT-TAR C1 | addgene partial sequence | sequence record 401655 | Addgene Partial NGS Result
GTTTGTTTTGTTATTAAAAAGTTTTTTCTGCATTAAATGAATCCCTAAACATCAAAACTAAAAATGGACG
TTTAATAACGAAAAATTGTAGGTGAGTAGTTTTTTTGCTGAGAACCTCGATTTTCCATTTTATGGGAGAC
CAAATTTCGTTTGATTGAAGTTTATTTTAATCGTTGATTAAAATATATAAACTTAGTGAATTGAACCATC
TAAGTAACTAAGGAAAAAATCAACAGAGATATTGTAAGTAGCGGCGAGCGAACGCGGTAAAAAGGCTATA
GAATTTTCAATCATACTTAATATTTAAATAGCCGTAGAAGGAGAAAGCCCTGTAAGGTGAAAAATTTGAA
AATTTAAAAAAGTAAATTGATGCATGTTATGCGTTGATTGAATATTGGGGTACCATCCTCAAAGTCTAAA
AGTTTTGATGCTTGATAGTGAATTAGTACTGTGAAGGAAAGGTGAAAAAGAATTCATGAAAATTGAAAAG
ACATTGAAATTTAATGCTAACAAGCAGTTAGAGCTCTTTATTACGAGTGACAACGTATCTTTTGTATAAT
AGATCAACAAGTTTATTTTAGTGGCGAGCTTACGCAAATTAAAAAGTGCAGGCACAAAGAAATTAAGTTC
TAAAATGTTAAATGTAGTCTCTAAAATAAAACCCGAAACTGAGTGATCTAACCATGGGCAGGTTGAATTT
GAAGCGGTAACGCTCATCGGAGGGCCGAACTCGTGTATGTGGAAAAATATTGAGATGACCTGTGGTTAGG
AGTGAAAGGCTAATCAAACTCAGAGATAGCTGGTTTTCTGCGAAATCTATTTAAGTAGAGCGTTTAAAAT
TCTTCATTTTGAGGTAGAGCTCTCGATAAGCGATGGGAATGAAAATTTTACTGAATTTAGTGAAACTTCG
AATACAAAATAAAATGTTTTAAGCAGACAGACTATGAGTGCTAAGATTCATAGTCAAGAGGGAAACAGCC
CAGACTGATGGTTAAGGTCCTTGAAAGTGATTAAGTGGTAAAAACGTATAAAAACTCTGACAACCAGTAG
GTCAGCTTAGAAGCAGCTAGCTTTTAAAGAGTGCGTAATTGCTCACTGGTCTAGTTTTTTCGCGTTGAAA
ATGTAGAGGGACTTAAATTACTTGCCGAAATTGTAGATTTAAGTCAATGATCTTAAATGGTAGCAGAACG
TTCTGTAAATTTAAAAAGGTTTATGGTGATATAAACTGAAGAAATCAGAAGTGAGAATGTTGAGAGTAGC
GATAAACAATGTGGAAAACATTGTCGCCTTAAGTCTGAGGTTTCCAAATCAAGGTTAATCCGTTTTGGTG
TAGTTAATCGGTCTCTAAGAAAATTAAACGAAAGTTTATTTTGATGGGTAAGAAATTATTAATTTTATAT
TTTTTATAAGTGACAAAACATTAATAATATATTTATTTTATGGTTTGAATGAATGTTTTATAGTCTTTTC
AAGAAATAGCTTTAAAAATTAAAACCGTACTTAAACCGACACAGGTGGACAAATTTAGTAAATTAAGGCG
CTTGAGAGAATTGCGTTGAAGGAACTCGGCAAAATGACTTCGTAACTTCGGGATAAGAAGTAACTTTATT
AGGGTAACCTTACAAAGTTGTCACAGAATCGGGGACAGCGACTGTTTATTAAAAAGTGCGACCAGAAAAG
CTGAATAAAGCAATACGTCTGAAATGACGTTTTCTTTTCCAATTGAGATGAGTCTACTAGGATATGCTAC
TATTGGTAACAATGTAGTGTAAAGCTTCTAGAACAATGTACTTCCTCATCATAGTCAGATTGATGAAAAA
CCTGTATAATTTATTATACACGTAGAGGGCTAGACTAGAATTATATGTTTAACGAAAGTGAATCTTCCAC
TATTAGGCCTCGTGAAAACAGCGTCTCGAAACTGAACTGATACGAGATTTTGTAGTTGGCGTTCCGTCCT
TTTTATGCGGTACGCAGTTGGACACATGACTATCGGGGTAGATGAGAAAACTAAGTAATTCAATTGTGTT
TTATYCGGAACTGGGTAAGCCCTTATTCCTCCTAACTTTTAAGAAGGTGGTATTGTCGCAAGACAATATA
TCAGAATGGGGGTAAAAGAGTTTGGAAAAAGCGAATGCTGAAGTGTAATGTTTCAGACAAAATCTGGATC
TAGTGTCCTATGATTTGACTCGAAAGGGTGTTCACTTCCAAATGGCTAACTTTATTTATTGCCAAAGATT
GTTATATGAATTTGAAATTACTATCAAGTTATTTCAAATTCAAGATGTAATTGTCACTAGACACATCGTC
TGTAAAGGATTAAACTCCTTTGATCCAGAAAATTCAACGTACTTCGAGAAAAGAATCGCCAGCGGTTCTA
AAAGAAATATCCTTTTGGGTAAATAACGTATCAACCTTCTAAAGAAACAAAAGGGTATCTGTCCGGTATG
TGGTGGTATTTTAAGAGATAATATGCATGAAGACCTAAAAGTTCCCCATATTCTTCCTAGGAAAGAACGA
GGTTCTGACAAACTTTCAAATTTATTATTTTTACACAAAACCTGCCATCAACAGATAATGTACTCTAAGA
ATGGACACTTGAAAGCGGTATGGAGAGAACAAAGAATAATCAAATAAAATTCCGGAATTCCTCTGTGCGA
AGAGGCTCAAGCCGTATGACGGGAAACTGTCACGTACGGTTTAAAGCGGGGGAAAGTCCGAGAGAACCTA
CCTATCGCAATCACAGGTCTCTGCGAATTTGAAAAAAGATGTATTGAGGCTGACGCCTGCCCAGTGCTGC
AAGATTAAAGGAAAGGGTCATTTGGCTCTAACCCTAAACCCCAGTAAACGGCGGCTGTAACTTGACGGTC
CTAAGGTAGCGAAATTCCTTGGCATTTAATTGGTGTCCTGCATGAATGGCGTAACGACTGTCCCACTGTC
TCCAGCACAAACTCAGCGAAATTGAATTTTCCGTGAAGATGCGGAATACTTGCGGCCAGACGGAAAGACC
CTGTGCACTTTTACTACAGTTATACATTGTGCTAAAAAATTTTATGTGTAGCATAAGTGGTTGTTGTTTT
GATTAAGTAAATAATGAAAGTAACCTTTCACGTAAGTGAATAGATTAAACTAAAATGAAATACCACTCTT
AAAAGTTTTTATCACTAATTTGTCAAGACAGTTTATAATGGGTAGTTTGACTGGGGCGGTCGCCTCCAAA
AAAGTAACGGAGGCGTACAAAGGTAAGTTTAAGTTGAAAAACATCGATTCGTAAGCGCAATAGTAAATAC
TTGCTTGACTGCAAGATTGACAAATCGAACAGGGACGAAAGTCAGTTATAGTGATCCGATGATTYTGGRT
GGAARSGMTCATCGCTCAACGRATAAAARGTACKCCRGGGATAACAGGCTRATMMYKCYCWAGAGAYCWT
ATCGACGGMRKKGTTTGGCACCTCGATGTYGGMTYATCRCATCCTGGRGCTGTAATCGGCTCCAAGGGTT
TGGCTGTTCGCCAAGGAAGGCGGTACATGATCTGAGTTTAGAACGTCGTAAGACAGTTTTGTCCCTATCT
ACCGCAGGTGTTGAAAACTGAAAGGATTAAACCTTAGTACGAGAGGACCGGGAAAAGCGAATCTCTGGTA
AATCGATTGTTAGACCAATAGCATCGTCGAATAGCTAAATTCGTAATAAATAATTACTGAAAGCATCTAA
GTGAGAAATTAACCTTAAAACTAGTTTTCCAACAAATGTAGAAGATGACTACATTGATAGACTTAGAGTG
TATGAATTGTAAAGTTTTTAGCTTGGAAGCACTAAAAAATTAAAGGATTAAAACTTTTTAATCTTACAAA
TGCGCTAAGTAACGAAAATCGTTTTTTTCCTTAGATTTTAATTCAATTTAGCTTAACTTTTGATATTAAT
GTTTTGAGTTATAATATTATGAGTTTTATCCTAGCTCAGAATGAACGCTAATAGTATGCTTAACACATGC
AAGTTAAACGAAAATTATTTTGTAGCGAACGGGTGAGGAATAGACAGAATGCTACCTTTTAGTTTAGAAC
AAAAATATTCTTTAGAGTGTTTGAATACTGAATAAAACAAAAAGGGTTAGCTTTTTAAAAAAGTGGATTC
CGCTAAAAGATGGGTCTGTGTAGGATTAGGTAGTTGGTAAATTTAACAGCTTACCAAGCCAATGATCCTT
AGTTGGTCTTAGAGGACGATCAACCACACTGGAACTGAAACAAGGTCCAGGCTGAGTAGTCGGCCAGCAG
TGAGGAATATTGGAGTGCGACCTGTTTAAAAACGAAGTTAAAATTAACGAATTTTTATGTATTGGCATTA
TGCCGTACAAACTGTGAAATCTTGGGAACTATAAGTTCTCCCTTTAGTAGATAATACGAGGAAAAGCTTA
ACCCACATATAGAGAATGGTTATCAAAATATGAAGCTGGGTTAAATGAGGTGAAGAATTAAAAGAGATCT
GATTCGACGAACTGCTAGCAAGTGTGTTAGATTAGTTGACGCAAGAAAGTTGTATCAAAACGCCGTAATT
CCTTAAGCAGGGGGATAATATCTCTTTTTCCATTAGGAGCAGTCCCTGCAGGTCGAAACATCGACACGAG
CACAAAACGTATGAGGTCCTGCCATTAGCCACTCATTATCTACACGTAGCTCCGGCGCAGAGCAACCAAC
TCCTAACACAAAAAGGTTTTATGGAACAGGGTAAATTTTGATACTTTTCTTTATTAAAGACACGGTTACC
AGCCTTATGGGTATCAAGACAGAGGATTTAGTAAAAAGCGAATGTTTTTGTGTAATGCAGAAAATATGCT
CACTTACTAACTAATTTTAAAAGAATTATATTTCGGGTAACGTATCAAAAATTCTGAGTAAACAAAACAG
ATGTTGTAATTTGTGTAAACTGCTTTTTTTCCCTACAGATACAGTAGAGCGTGACCATACCGTCTTTTCT
ATCTAAAAAAGAAAGCTGTAAACTAAACAACATGCAACTTTTGAATGGCAATGGATCGCGAAATGATGTA
AAATTAGAGGAGCCGTATGATAAGGGAACTTTCACGTACGGTTTTGAAGCAGGAGCATTAAAGAGGTTTA
ATGTTTACTGTAACCAATGAACGAAAGTTTGATCCAGCAATGCTATTTGAATGAAGACGGCTTTTTTTAG
TTGTAAAGTTTTTTCGTTAAGAATGATAATGACATTATTTAAAGAAGTTTAGTCCCGGCCAATACTCGTG
CCAGCAGCCGCGGTAATACGGGAGGGGCGAGCGTTATTCAACGTAACTGGGCGTAAAGGGTCCGTAGACT
GTAAAATAAGTTACYTGTTAAATCTTAAAGCCCAACTTTAAACAAGCTTGTAATACTGTTTTACTTGAGT
TTTATACAGAAAAGTAGAATTTTATACGTAAGGGTAAAATCTAAAGATATATAAAGGAATACCAGTAGCG
AAGGCGACTTTTTAGTAAAAACTGACGTTGAGGGACGAAAGTGTGGGTAGCAAATAGGATTCGATACCCT
CGTAGTCCATACTGTAAACTCTGAGTGCTGTAATTTAATGTGAACATAGATGGAATTAACTCTTTGTGAG
GTAGAATCTTCAAATAGTTCATTTAGATTTTAAAGCTAACGCCGTAAGCACTCCGCCTGAGGAGTACGAC
CGCAAGGTTGGAACTCAAAGGAATTGACGGGGGCTAATACTAGTGGTGGAGCATGTGGTTTAATACGATA
CTCCGCGCAAAACCTTACCAATCTTTGACATGAAAATCGAATTTGACATTGCGCTTTGTAATGTCAATAG
GATATTTACACAGGTGTTGCACGGCTGTCGTCAGCTCGTGTCGTGAGATGTTTGGTTAAGTCCTTAAACG
AGCGCAACTCTTATCTTTAATTTCAAAGTTACTTATTTTTCAAAAACCGCAGATTTTTGAAAAAAGCTTT
AAAGACACCACCAATGAGAAGTTGGAGGAAGGTGAGAACCAAGTCAAGTCAATGTGACCCTTATAGATTG
GGCTACACATGTGCTACAATGAAAATTACAGAAAGTTACAAAAAATCGAATTTTTAGTTAATCTCCAAAA
ATTTTCTCAGTTCGGATTGTATGCTGAAACTCGCTTACATGAAGCCGGAATCACTAGTAATCGCGCATCA
CAATGTCGCGGTGAATATGTCACTTGGCCTTGTACACACCGCCCGTCACATGCAGAAAACCGGTTTTGCT
TGAAAATTTAATTTAGTTAAGTTGATTGAAAAATTGATAATTTGGATGAAGTCGTAACAAGGTAGCTGTA
CGGGAACGTGTAGCTGGAAAAAATGAAATTACGGTCAGTTAAAGTTACAAAACCTTTTTAAATTTAAATG
TATCCAAAGAAAATATTTGCCTGAAATCGCTCCAGAACTCAAGCGTATATTAAAAAAGTACCCTAAAATA
CTGCTAGAATTGCGGGAATCTTTTGATTCTTTTTTAATTGTTTTATATTTTGACTGGTTAGATTTTAAAG
AATTGTCAATTTTTAAGAGTTCAAGTCTCTTTTTCATGGATACTTTTATAATGGTTGGTGCAAATGTATT
ATTTTACTTCTTTTCAATTTTTTTAGTAATTAGTGCCGCTATCGTGGTTTTTTCGCAACACCCTATATTT
TCTCTTTTGTTTTTAGTTTTAAGTTTTTTAACGTCTTCGTTTATACTGTTTTTATTGGAATGCGAGTTTT
TAGCGTTACTTTTTGTGCTAGTATATGTGGGAGCGATTGCTGTTTTATTTTTATTTGCTATCATGATGTT
GGAGTTCAAACTTCATAATTTAGCAAAAACTTTAACAAAATATATTCCAGCAGGTATCTTTTTCGGCATT
TTTTCATTCTTCCCTCYMKTTCAACAAGTGTCTAACCAATTTAGAACTAATTTTCATTCAGATAGCTTCT
ATTTCAATAAATACACGAACTGGTTAGATTTAATTGACGCAACAACTGATGTAGTGGTTTATGGGCAGAT
CTTGTATTCTTATTTTGTCTTACAATTTTTATTTGCAGGATTAATTTTATTAGTAGTATTAATTGGCGTG
GTCTACTTAACGAATAACTGGAATAATCAAAAAGTCACGGACCAAGCAATTTTCAAACAACTCTCTCGAA
CCTTCAAATTAAATAAGTTGTAACTTAATTAATGTTATTAAAACCTTTCAATACAAGTTTATATAGCGTA
GTATTTTTACAGTCATTCACTGTATTTCCAGAGCATTTTATAGCTATTAGCGCAGCGTATATATTAATTG
TAGCCTCACTTATCGTATATAAAAATTACAGTATAACGATAGAAAAAGCTCTTGGCGAGTGTTTGGGTTT
AATTTTAGCAATGACTTGCTATTTAATTTCAAATGATGAATTACTGGGGTTAAACATTTTAAGTCTTCAT
AATGCGATAGTTAATGACTATTTAGGACTTTTCACTAAATTTACGGTTTGTTTCTTTTCATCAACTTACT
TTTTCTTAACGGCGGAATCTTTTAAAGAACAGCGTTTAACCGCTTTTGAGTACCTATTAGTTCTATTGTT
TGCGGTGTTAGGTCTTATACTATTGTGTAGCAGTAATGATTTATTAACCGCTTATTTGGCAATTGAATTA
ACMRGTCTAGCATCTTACATTTTAGCATCTTTTCGGAAAACATCTAATTATTCTATTGAGGCGGGTATTA
AGTATTTCATAACCGGTGCAGTTTCATCAGCGTTTTTTTTGTTAGGTAGTTCTATTTTATACGCGGTAAG
TGGGTCAATTCATGTCGTAGATTTGTGGGATTTATTTACTGACTCTTGTGAAACTGGGSTAGGTTTAACA
AATCAGTTTAGCCTACTTATAAAWAATCAGTCCTAAACCAGTGCAACTCCAATTKACTGGAAATTGGTTT
AACCTTTGTTTTGTTTAGTTTATTCATCAAACTTGCGTTAGCTCCTTTTCATTTCTGGTCTTTAGATGTA
TATGAAGGATCTCCTACCAGTTCTACCTTTTTTTTCGCCGTGCTTACTAAGTTAAGTTTGTTTGTATTTT
TAACACGTTTATGCTATACAGCTTTTTTTCCATTGATAGATTGTTGGCAGTTTTACTCTCTGTGGGTTGG
GGTATTCAGTGTTTTTGTTGGATCTTTCGGTGGTTTAAAACAAAGAAAATTAAAAACATTATTAGCTTAC
AGTTCTACAAGTCATATGGGTTACTCATTACTTGCTTTCAGTAGTGGGCATGTGCTTGGAATTAGAATGC
TTTTATTTTATTTAATTATCTATATGATTGCAGGAGCTTGTACTTGGTTTATCATACTTCTTTTAAGAGT
AAAAAGACAAAAAGTGATTTTCAAGTATACAAAAGAACTAGGAGATCTTGTTTTGCTGAATAAATCTAAT
GCTGGGTTAGCTCTCAGTTTAGCTGTAACTATGTTTTCAATCGCAGGTCTGCCTCCGTTAATCGGTTTTT
TTGCAAAGATGGGAATCTTTTTATCTCTTTTACAATTCAAAACTTACACAATTCCCTTGTTAGTAATTCT
TTGTAGCGTGGTTTCTACTTTTTACTACATTCGAATCGTTAAAGTGCTRTACTTTGAAAATCTGCTAGTT
GGAAAACTTTATCACCCTTTGTCTACTAACAAAACTATCATACTAAGTTTTTTACTACTTTCCCTTGTAC
TTTTATTTATAAATCCAAATTTTTTATTTCTTTTAGTTTTTGAAGTTGTTATTGAATCTTTCAGCGTAAC
AGATGAGCTTTAGTTAGGGTGGAATAGTTCAGCTGGTTAGAACGTCGGAATCATAATCCAAATGTCGGGG
GTTCGAGTCCCTTTTCCATTAGCTACAGTTTATCGCATTTTTAGCTCAGTTGGATAGAGCAGTAGTTTTC
TAAACTGATAGTCATAGGTTCGAATCCTGTAAAGTGTAAAATCGGTAATGTCATTATACGCACACGTTAA
AAATCTMWKAATTTATATCTTTTTATTTCCGATTATTGGCAGTTTATTTTTATCACTTATACCAGCAAGT
GAAGAAAAGTTTATGAGAGTTGTAGCTTTAAATGTTACAGGGCTTTCTTTTACAGGTTGTTTACTTTTAT
TCGGGTTTTTTCACAAAGGAACTGGAGCGTTTCAGTACGTTTTGCAGTACCCTTGGTTTTTAGGCTTAAA
CTTAAATTTAACTTTAGGAGTTGACGGTATTTCTATCTTTTTTTTGCTTCTTACAACTTTATTAATACCG
TTGTGTATTTTAGCTAGCTGGAACAGTGTTAAATCCAGTCTAAAAGAGTTTTTAATCACTTTTTTAGTCT
TAGAATTTTTTTTAATTGGCGTTTTCTGTACTCTTGACCTTGTATTTTTTTACATATTTTTTGAAAGCGT
TCTAATTCCGATGTTTTTGATTATTGGTATTTGGGGTTCGCGTGAAAGAAAGGTTTTAGCATCCTACTAT
TTTTTTTTATACACTTTATTTGGTTCGGTTTTAATGTTATTGTCCGTTTTATACATTTATTGGCAAGTAG
GGACTACTGATTACCAACTTCTTTTAGCTTTCTCATTTTCTGAACAAGAACAGAAATTTTTGTGGTTTAC
TTTTTTTTTGGCTTTTGCTAGCAAAATTCCCATGATTCCCGTGCACTTATGGTTACCCGAAGCGCACGTA
GAAGCTCCAACAGCTGGCTCGGTAATTCTAGCTGGAGTTCTTTTAAAGCTGGGAACTTATGGCTTTATCC
GTTTTTCTTTACCACTTTTTCCCCAAGCATCCTTTTTTTTCACTCCGCTAGTTTATGCTATATCCGCGAG
CGGAGTTGTTTACACATCTTTTACTGCAATTCGTCAGACAGACTTTAAGCGAATCATCGCTTATACATCA
ATTGCTCATATGAATCTAGTTATTCTAGGAGTTTTTAGTTTTAATACGATAGGCATTGAAGGGGCTATTT
TTCAGAGTCTCAGCCATGGTTTTGTGGCGAGCGCTTTATTTTTAATTATTGGTGTAGTTTACGATAGATA
TCGAACTAGAATCGTAAGGTACTATGGAGGACTTACTTCCGTAATGCCGATCTACGCAACAATTTTTCTT
TTTTTCACTATGGCTAATATTAGTTTTCCCGGGACTAGTAGTTTTGTAGGCGAGTTTTTAATTTTAACAG
GTTCTTTCAAAGTAAATACAATAATTACAATTTTAAGCGCAATGAGTATAATCATTGGAGGGGCTTATTC
ATTGTGGTTATTTAATCGAATTGTTTACGGTAATTTGAAAACTCAGCATACAAATACTTTTTTAGACATC
AGCGCCCGCGAGTTCCTAATTTTTCTACCTTTAATTTCAGGAACATTTATTATGGGAATTTACCCGGACA
TTTTCTTAAACCCCATTCATATGAGTGTTAATATTATGATTGAGCTATTATATTTTTAATGGTCTACTTA
TTTGGGTCCGAATTGCCCGACAATAAGTCCATTTTTTTTTCTTTGCGGTATGCTTATGGGATTGGAAAAG
GAAATTCCTCTTCACTTTGTAAAAAATTAGGGTTTTCTAAAAATTTAAAGGTTAGAAATTTATCTAAGGA
GCATATTAATAAATTAATCAAAATTATGGAGGTTTTGAAAATTGAAGTAGCAGGTGACTTAAAAAAATCA
AAGTTATTAATTTCAAAAACTCTGGCTTCAATTAAATCCTACAGAGGTTTAAGGAAAAATCAAGGTTTGC
CTGTCAGAGGCCAAAGAACACACACTAACGCCCGAACAGCTAGAAAACGAAAATTTTAAAAGCATATTTA
TGTTTAATTCAAAGCTACTAAATTCTTTAATTAAAAACAAAAAACATAGCAAGGTACTCGATAATTTGCT
ATTTAAAGAACAATTTAAATATTTAAGAACAACTCATACATATCATCTAGTAGATCCAAGTCCTTGGCCT
CTTGTAGCCTCATTAGGTGCTTTTATGCTAACGACGGGAGGAGTTTTATATATGCACAAATTTATTGGGG
GGTGGAATTTATTTATCAACGGGTTTTTTCTAATTCTTTATGTAATGTACACTTGGTGGAGAGATATTGT
CAGAGAAGCTACATTTGAAGACCAACATACAATTGCTGTGCAAAAAGGACTTCGTTTAGGTATGATTTTG
TTTATTGTTTCTGAGATCATGTTTTTCTTTGCATTTTTTTGGGCGTTCTTTCATTCTAGTATAGCACCTG
CCCATACGATGGCGCGCCATCGATACTAGCTTGATTGGGATATCTCGCTCGTGCTTGTCGCGTGCTATGT
CTTTTAGGGTACTTTGAACCTACGTTCGTACTTGTATAATATGATCATCGTATTATCGTTTTTCATCCGT
CCAGCGCAAAATGCATTAGCAGCTAGTCCTAGCGTGCGGAGCTACCTGGACAGGTGCATGACGGATGCGT
GTCCTTCAGTGACTTTCTAATTAACAGTAACTTCTTTACTTATGTTTCAGTTTGTAAGAAGCGGGATTCG
CTCGTCGGTTGACATCTGATTGGACTGCGTCGGCACATGAAAACTACATTGTGAAATCTGCTAAAACTCC
GGGTATCTCTGACACAAAACGATTCGGCTTCGCAATTTCAACATTACGGTCAAGGCTAACGTATCTTTCT
CGGTCAACTTCAGATTATGCCGATTAAATTGTCGTAGCTTTCAAGGCGTTTTGAGTACTGCGGCAGTTGT
TGAACCTGCAAGGAGAAGATCTCGACAACAGAATAAAGCGAAAAATGGGTCTCATGCACTAACACTCAGG
CCTCCCTCATAATCTCTGTTTGAGTTTACCAACAACACATATATACATTTCGACAAAATGACCACTCTTG
ACGACACGGCTTACCGGTACCGCACCAGTGTCCCGGGGGACGCCGAGGCCATCGAGGCACTGGATGGGTC
CTTCACCACCGACACCGTCTTCCGCGTCACCGCCACCGGGGACGGCTTCACCCTGCGGGAGGTGCCGGTG
GACCCGCCCCTGACCAAGGTGTTCCCCGACGACGAATCGGACGACGAATCGGACGACGGGGAGGACGGCG
ACCCGGACTCCCGGACGTTCGTCGCGTACGGGGACGACGGCGACCTGGCGGGCTTCGTGGTCGTCTCGTA
CTCCGGCTGGAACCGCCGGCTGACCGTCGAGGACATCGAGGTCGCCCCGGAGCACCGGGGGCACGGGGTC
GGGCGCGCGTTGATGGGGCTCGCGACGGAGTTCGCCCGCGAGCGGGGCGCCGGGCACCTCTGGCTGGAGG
TCACCAACGTCAACGCACCGGCGATCCACGCGTACCGGCGGATGGGGTTCACCCTCTGCGGCCTGGACAC
CGCCCTGTACGACGGCACCGCCTCGGACGGCGAGCAGGCGCTCTACATGAGCATGCCCTGCCCCTGATTT
TGTTACATTTACTGACTTCAAGGAGTCGAGGAATCGATACTGCCGTCGTTTCCAGGATCCGAGGTTTCAT
AAACTCTGTTAACGTTATAGAAACAGACTTACCTCTCCTACGCCATTCACGTAATATTCGCAATATGCTA
TTCTTCCTCTGAAGACCAGGTTTATGTGCTGCCTGAAACTATTTCAATAAGTCAGCTGCACTTGCACAGG
GTTTCACAAGGAAAGCGTGTCTTTTTTTCCAACGTAGGCGTCGCTTTCGTCTGACTCTTACTCTTACATT
CACAGCCAATACTTACAATTAGTAAAAAACCTGTGCTCGAGAGTGAAAACTCCGTAACTATAACGGTCCT
AAGGTAGCGAACACTCCGTTCGTGGCGTCGCACGATCGCGACATTTGACGACGTGTGTTTTGCCTGGGCT
ACGTATCGGGAATGTTTGCGAAACCCCCGAAATTGTACCGGGATGTAGGCACATCGCTGGAAGGTAGCCA
GGGGGGTCCGGCGCTGATTACGAAGTGCGGCGACCGACGAATTTGGAGCACGCCCGACGCTCAGGGGTGG
ATGCCGCTGGCGATTCCGCTTGAGTGGGATCGCTCGGCACCCGCGGGTCGGCATATGCCCGTGCCGATTG
TGTCCCCACGGTGTTGGTCAGGCGGCCGGTATCACGACACCCCCCGCCCATCGAAGCCATTCGCTCTCAG
CAACGCCATGAGCATCGGGCCAAGCGAGAATTTCCCTTGCCGCGCCTTGGCGGTCAGATCGCGCAGATAG
CCGCCAGCAGAGTTGATATGCCCTGCCCTCTCTAGAATGCAGGCCACGGCGACTCCGGCGTTTTCCGGTC
CCATGACCTCGCAGGCCTCCTGATAGGCCGAGGGGTAAACGCCAAGCATAGATCGTACCGTGACTGCAGC
GATCATGAGGTCGCGCCAACTTCTCACTGCACCGTCAGGACCGTAGTTCATGATTTCCGGGCAGGCTTTC
AGTACCATTCCCAGCGGAAAGGCCCTTTTTGCCTTGTTGGCCGGTTCAATGGCTTGGCCGTCTAACCGCT
CATTCCGAGAGCAACGTTCAAGTTCAATAATAGATTCGGGTTTTGATTCCTGTTTGTGCCGCTCAGTTTG
ATCGGGATTGCCGCTCATCTCGTGTGGTTTTATGTGCTTTTGCAACTGGTTAGCCACCTGTTCGCGCAGC
GTTTCGAATGCCACTACCAAAGGGGTGAGATCAGCGATATCGGGCGTCCTCGGTATCGCCTGGACGAGGC
TTCGGAAATCTTCCTGCATAGACGTCCAGTGGCCCGGCACTTCTACGAGCACCACGTCTATCAACTTGGC
GATGTCTCTGCGGCAGAGCGTCAGTCGCTCGCGTAGCCGCTGCAGCTCCATCCGATCAGCCTCGGCTTCG
GCAGCGAGTCGCTCTATTTCGCCGGAGCGGGCCAGCAGTGGTGCGAGCGAAAAGCCGAACGCTGTGCCGA
TCGCGTTCGGACTGTCCTTGCGAGCGACCAGCCCTGCATCGACGAGGGCGGCCAGATGCCTTCTGAGCGT
AGCCTCGGCCATGCCATGAGCTCTCAGTGACAGCTGAACGTTCGAGGGAAAGACGACCAGACTGGTCTCC
CCGCTTAGCGTGTTCTCCGGATAGAAGCTCAACAGCGCGTTCAGAACGGCTAGTGTCCGATCGCTGATGC
CAAGACGGCGTTTGGCAGCACAAAGCGAGCGAAACAATTTCCACTTGTCGACCGACTTGCCAGGTTCGAT
GTCGCGGGAGATGAACTGGCCTGCCAACAGGGCAAGCGTCATCGACCGCCGCCCAAAGGGCGTCGTCACA
CTTCCAATCTCCATTTCCTTCACCTTCGATAAGGCAAAAGAAAGCAGCTCACCAAAAACGGTGCCAAGGA
CTCTTGACTGTGATTCGTGGAAATGCGATTCTCGATCTTGCTACAAATCTGAGGAAGGCTTCCACGGCTT
GTTCGTTGGGGGCCTTTTTCTTTTGCGGGTTAGTCTCCTTGTTTCGAACTCTGCTTTTGCATGAACTGGT
CGTGCAGGCTTTCGATCTGACCTGCAATGAAATCGACAAAGCCTGACGGCACAGACTTGTTGAATGTCAG
CTTCGCAGCCGACTTGCCGCGTTGGATCTGGCCAAGCACGAGGCCATGAGAGATCAGATCGCTCGTGGAA
GACGCTGCAGCCCTCACATCAACCTTGGTAAGGAGGCGTAGATCGCTGGAAGAGGCTTGAATCTGCTCTT
GCTCCAGAACCAACTGCGCCACCTTCGCGGGCTCCCGGTGAGCCGCCCAGCGCACTTCGAACTCGATCCA
TCTACGCCGTCCGATTTCAGGAGCCGGACCAATCTGCATCAGGATCTCGCGCGGCAATGCTGCCGCTATC
CGGATCATTTCGGAGATATGCGACCTGCCGGTGCTCAGGGACTTGCAGATCACGTCGCGGCGATAGCCGG
CAGCCTCCTGCGATTGCGCAAAAAGGCATCGCTCGATGAAGGACAGGTCCTTGCGGTTGCTGTTCTCTTC
CCCTTGGAGAACGATCGCATCTTCGTCGCTAAGTTCCCGGGCGATTGCCTTGAACTTGATGCCGAGGAGT
TTGGCAGCGGCAAGCCGGCGCCGGCCAAATACGATCTGAAACGGCCTTGCGGCCCCTCGAACCGGGCGGA
CCAAGCCAGGAGTACTCTGTCCATGCTGGATGGCCGATTCCATGATCTCGTCTGGATCGATCTCGACGAT
CTGGCCACCATCCTTGAGAAGGCGTTCGGCAAGTTCGCTGCGTTCCTGCATCTGACGGACGCCGGCTGCA
ACTTTGAGAAGATGTGGCGATGTCGACCGCTGCATCCCGCCCTTCTCTGCAGAATTTTCCAGCTGTCCGA
GGACATTGGCAAAAAGGCCCTTGGAATCCTTGCGGCTCATTCTCTCCCCCATGCCTTCCAGAAGAGGCCC
TCGAGTTCAGCATTGGCAGCATTGATCGACTCGATGGCGCGGTCGTAGGTTTTCGGCGCCGAAAATCGGG
ACCTCTGAACCTCGTAAAGGCTCTGCTTCCACGTCAGAGCATCGGCCACCGCGGTCGACTTGATGACGGA
GTTGAGGAGCAGATCCTCGCCGAACACCTGTCTCATCAGCGCGGACATATTCGCTTGCGGATGATCGTTC
GGCTCGAACTTTGTGATCAGGAACTTGGCGAAGTCCCATTGAGCGGCGGTGCCCACCTCATTCAGGATCT
GCATGTACGACCCGGCAAGCTCCAAAAACTTTGCGGTCGAGTCCACATCCAGCATATGTGCCGGAACCGG
GATGATGACTCCAGTCGCGGCGGTCAGCGACGAAAGTGTCAGGAAGTTCAGCGACGGAGCCGAGTCCATA
AGGACGAAGTCGTAGTCATCGGCGACCTGCTCCAGAGCTTGAGAAACGCGAAGCAAGAAACCGGTTCCTG
CTGACCGCCGCATCTCGAGGGCGACGGCCGTCTCGAACTCGGTCAGTTCGAGGCCGGCACAGATGACGTC
GAAACCAACGATGTGGGTCTTGTGGATGATGGATTTCGTCGGGACGGGATCGTCGAAACGAATGGCTGAG
AAAAGTGTATCGCCGCCGCGGTAATCGAATTCGGGCAGGCTACCATGGAGCGCGGTGAGAGATGCTTGCG
GGTCGAGATCGACCGCCAGCACGCGATAGCCCTTGAGTGCCAGATAGTGACCGAGATGGATTGTGGTAGA
GGTCTTGCTGGAGCCGCCCTTGAAGTTGGTGACCGCAACGATCTGGCATTGCTCATTGCCTGTCCGGCGG
GGGTTCATCCATTTCTTCCGGCCGTTTGCCGCAAGAGCCATACGTAGCTCAAGAACCTGCTCGAGCGTGT
AGAAGCGCCGGCCGTTGGCGATTTCGGGCTCAGGGCCCTGTTCCTTGGCGGCAACCTGGCGGATATAGGC
CTCGGTTACGCCCAGCAGGGTGGCAACTTCGGTAGAGGTGAACTTGCGCATTGTGCGACGCGCGTTCGGG
GGGAACTGCGCCATGCTCAAGTTGTTCMGTGCCATTTCGAGCTTACTGGAAAAATTCTCCATGAAAGGTG
ATCGTTTCCGTCACTTAAGCAGTGAAGTGGTTAACCGCTTGCTAATCGCCACGTAACTACTCGAAAACAC
GCAAATTCGAAAAATTTCCGCAACTAAGACGTACTCCGATTCGGCTATGGCCATCAATGCGCGCTGTGGA
TGACGCACAGAGCCGGGGGGAAGGCGCCAGTGCATGCCGGTTCTCGACCCTCCCCGCCTCTTTTTTGGAC
GAAGATGTGCGCAGACGTCGCTGGGCGGAGACGCAATAGTGGTTCACTGCGGAAATGGTTGGCCGTTGCT
TTCAATGGAGATCTGCCGAACTCTTCGCAGAGTTCCCCGCGGGGAACTCTCGAAGCGACGACGCTGGCGC
GCAGTACCGACTGCTCGCCAAGGCGAGACATATGTGCCGTATTGGGAACAGCTCGGCATCTCGGTGCTCG
CCTGCGCTCCGGCCTGCCTCAATCTCGTTGGCCATGACCGAGCAACGACTGCACCGGATGGTTCAGTTAC
GCTAGGGATAACAGGGTAATATAGTCGAGCTGGTTGCCCTCGCCGCTGGGCTGGCGGCCGTCTATGGCCC
TGCAAACGCGCCAGAAACGCCGTCGAAGCCGTGTGCGAGACACCGCGGCCGGCCGCCGGCGTTGTGGATA
CCTCGCGGAAAACTTGGCCCTCACTGACAGATGAGGGGCGGACGTTGACACTTGAGGGGCCGACTCACCC
GGCGCGGCGTTGACAGATGAGGGGCAGGCTCGATTTCGGCCGGCGACGTGGAGCTGGCCAGCCTCGCAAA
TCGGCGAAAACGCCTGATTTTACGCGAGTTTCCCACAGATGATGTGGACAAGCCTGGGGATAAGTGCCCT
GCGGTATTGACACTTGAGGGGCGCGACTACTGACAGATGAGGGGCGCGATCCTTGACACTTGAGGGGCAG
AGTGCTGACAGATGAGGGGCGCACCTATTGACATTTGAGGGGCTGTCCACAGGCAGAAAATCCAGCATTT
GCAAGGGTTTCCGCCCGTTTTTCGGCCACCGCTAACCTGTCTTTTAACCTGCTTTTAAACCAATATTTAT
AAACCTTGTTTTTAACCAGGGCTGCGCCCTGTGCGCGTGACCGCGCACGCCGAAGGGGGGTGCCCCCCCT
TCTCGAACCCTCCCGGTCGAGTGAGCGAGGAAGCACCAGGGAACAGCACTTATATATTCTGCTTACACAC
GATGCCTGAAAAAACTTCCCTTGGGGTTATCCACTTATCCACGGGGATATTTTTATAATTATTTTTTTTA
TAGTTTTTAGATCTTCTTTTTTAGAGCGCCTTGTAGGCCTTTATCCATGCTGGTTCTAGAGAAGGTGTTG
TGACAAATTGCCCTTTCAGTGTGACAAATCACCCTCAAATGACAGTCCTGTCTGTGACAAATTGCCCTTA
ACCCTGTGACAAATTGCCCTCAGAAGAAGCTGTTTTTTCACAAAGTTATCCCTGCTTATTGACTCTTTTT
TATTTAGTGTGACAATCTAAAAACTTGTCACACTTCACATGGATCTGTCATGGCGGAAACAGCGGTTATC
AATCACAAGAAACGTAAAAATAGCCCGCGAATCGTCCAGTCAAACGACCTCACTGAGGCGGCATATAGTC
TCTCCCGGGATCAAAAACGTATGCTGTATCTGTTCGTTGACCAGATCAGAAAATCTGATGGCACCCTACA
GGAACATGACGGTATCTGCGAGATCCATGTTGCTAAATATGCTGAAATATTCGGATTGACCTCTGCGGAA
GCCAGTAAGGATATACGGCAGGCATTGAAGAGTTTCGCGGGGAAGGAAGTGGTTTTTTATCGCCCTGAAG
AGGATGCCGGCGATGAAAAAGGCTATGAATCTTTTCCTTGGTTTATCAAACGTGCGCACAGTCCATCCAG
AGGGCTTTACAGTGTACATATCAACCCATATCTCATTCCCTTCTTTATCGGGTTACAGAACCGGTTTACG
CAGTTTCGGCTTAGTGAAACAAAAGAAATCACCAATCCGTATGCCATGCGTTTATACGAATCCCTGTGTC
AGTATCGTAAGCCGGATGGCTCAGGCATCGTCTCTCTGAAAATCGACTGGATCATAGAGCGTTACCAGCT
GCCTCAAAGTTACCAGCGTATGCCTGACTTCCGCCGCCGCTTCCTGCAGGTCTGTGTTAATGAGATCAAC
AGCAGAACTCCAATGCGCCTCTCATACATTGAGAAAAAGAAAGGCCGCCAGACGACTCATATCGTATTTT
CCTTCCGCGATATCACTTCCATGACGACAGGATAGTCTGAGGGTTATCTGTCACAGATTTGAGGGTGGTT
CGTCACATTTGTTCTGACCTACTGAGGGTAATTTGTCACAGTTTTGCTGTTTCCTTCAGCCTGCATGGAT
TTTCTCATACTTTTTGAACTGTAATTTTTAAGGAAGCCAAATTTGAGGGCAGTTTGTCACAGTTGATTTC
CTTCTCTTTCCCTTCGTCATGTGACCTGATATCGGGGGTTAGTTCGTCATCATTGATGAGGGTTGATTAT
CACAGTTTATTACTCTGAATTGGCTATCCGCGTGTGTACCTCTACCTGGAGTTTTTCCCACGGTGGATAT
TTCTTCTTGCGCTGAGCGTAAGAGCTATCTGACAGAACAGTTCTTCTTTGCTTCCTCGCCAGTTCGCTCG
CTATGCTCGGTTACACGGCTGCGGCGAGCATCACGTGCTATAAAAATAATTATAATTTAAATTTTTTAAT
ATAAATATATAAATTAAAAATAGAAAGTAAAAAAAGAAATTAAAGAAAAAATAGTTTTTGTTTTCCGAAG
ATGTAAAAGACTCTAGGGGGATCGCCAACAAATACTACCTTTTACCTTGCTCTTCCTGCTCTCAGGTATT
AATGCCGAATTGTTTCATCTTGTCTGTGTAGAAGACCACACACGAAAATCCTGTGATTTTACATTTTACT
TATCGTTAATCGAATGTATATCTATTTAATATGCTTTTCTTGTCTAATAAATATATATGTAAAGTACGCT
TTTTGTTGAAATTTTTTAAACCTTTGTTTATTTTTTTTTCTTCATTCCGTAACTCTTCTACCTTCTTTAT
TTACTTTCTAAAATCCAAATACAAAACATAAAAATAAATAAACACAGAGTAAATTCCCAAATTATTCCAT
CATTAAAAGATACGAGGCGCGTGTAAGTTACAGGCAAGCGATCCTAGTACACTCTATATTTTTTTATGCC
TCGGTAATGATTTTCATTTTTTTTTTCCACCTAGCGGATGACTCTTTTTTTTTCTTAGCGATTGGCATTA
TCACATAATGAATTATACATTATATAAAGTAATGTGATTTCTTCGAAGAATATACTAAAAAATGAGCAGG
CAAGATAAACGAAGGCAAAGATGACAGAGCAGAAAGCCCTAGTAAAGCGTATTACAAATGAAACCAAGAT
TCAGATTGCGATCTCTTTAAAGGGTGGTCCCCTAGCGATAGAGCACTCGATCTTCCCAGAAAAAGAGGCA
GAAGCAGTAGCAGAACAGGCCACACAATCGCAAGTGATTAACGTCCACACAGGTATAGGGTTTCTGGACC
ATATGATACATGCTCTGGCCAAGCATTCCGGCTGGTCGCTAATCGTTGAGTGCATTGGTGACTTACACAT
CGACGACCATCACACCACTGAAGACTGCGGGATTGCTCTCGGTCAAGCTTTTAAAGAGGCCCTAGGGGCC
GTGCGTGGAGTAAAAAGGTTTGGATCAGGATTTGCGCCTTTGGATGAGGCACTTTCCAGAGCGGTGGTAG
ATCTTTCGAACAGGCCGTACGCAGTTGTCGAACTTGGTTTGCAAAGGGAGAAAGTAGGAGATCTCTCTTG
CGAGATGATCCCGCATTTTCTTGAAAGCTTTGCAGAGGCTAGCAGAATTACCCTCCACGTTGATTGTCTG
CGAGGCAAGAATGATCATCACCGTAGTGAGAGTGCGTTCAAGGCTCTTGCGGTTGCCATAAGAGAAGCCA
CCTCGCCCAATGGTACCAACGATGTTCCCTCCACCAAAGGTGTTCTTATGTAGTTTTACACAGGAGTCTG
GACTTGACGCTAGTGATAATAAGTGACTGAGGTATGTGCTCTTCTTATCTCCTTTTGTAGTGTTGCTCTT
ATTTTAAACAACTTTGCGGTTTTTTGATGACTTTGCGATTTTGTTGTTGCTTTGCAGTAAATTGCAAGAT
TTAATAAAAAAACGCAAAGCAATGATTAAAGGATGTTCAGAATGAAACTCATGGAAACACTTAACCAGTG
CATAAACKSTGGTCATGAAATGACGAAGGCTATCGCCATTGCACRGTTTAATGATGACAGCCCGGAAGCG
AGGAAAATAACCCGGCGCTGGAGAATAGGTGAAGCAGCGGATTTAGTTGGGGTTTCTTCTCAGGCTATCA
GAGATGCCGAGAAAGCAGGGCGACTACCGCACCCGGATATGGAAATTCGAGGACGGGTTGAGCAACGTGT
TGGTTATACAATTGAACAAATTAATCATATGCGTGATGTGTTTGGTACGCGATTGCGACGTGCTGAAGAC
GTATTTCCACCGGTGATCGGGGTTGCTGCCCATAAAGGTGGCGTTTACAAAACCTCAGTTTCTGTTCATC
TTGCTCAGGATCTGGCTCTGAAGGGGCTACGTGTTTTGCTCGTGGAAGGTAACGACCCCCAGGGAACAGC
CTCAATGTATCACGGATGGGTACCAGATCTTCATATTCATGCAGAAGACACTCTCCTGCCTTTCTATCTT
GGGGAAAAGGACGATGTCACTTATGCAATAAAGCCCACTTGCTGGCCGGGGCTTGACATTATTCCTTCCT
GTCTGGCTCTGCACCGTATTGAAACTGAGTTAATGGGCAAATTTGATGAAGGTAAACTGCCCACCGATCC
ACACCTGATGCTCCGACTGGCCATTGAAACTGTTGCTCATGACTATGATGTCATAGTTATTGACAGCGCG
CCTAACCTGGGTATCGGCACGATTAATGTCGTATGTGCTGCTGATGTGCTGATTGTTCCCACGCCTGCTG
AGTTGTTTGACTACACCTCCGCACTGCAGTTTTTCGATATGCTTCGTGATCTGCTCAAGAACGTTGATCT
TAAAGGGTTCGAGCCTGATGTACGTATTTTGCTTACCAAATACAGCAATAGCAATGGCTCTCAGTCCCCG
TGGATGGAGGAGCAAATTCGGGATGCCTGGGGAAGCATGGTTCTAAAAAATGTTGTACGTGAAACGGATG
AAGTTGGTAAAGGTCAGATCCGGATGAGAACTGTTTTTGAACAGGCCATTGATCAACGCTCTTCAACTGG
TGCCTGGAGAAATGCTCTTTCTATTTGGGAACCTGTCTGCAATGAAATTTTCGATCGTCTGATTAAACCA
CGCTGGGAGATTAGATAATGAAGCGTGCGCCTGTTATTCCAAAACATACGCTCAATACTCAACCGGTTGA
AGATACTTCGTTATCGACACCAGCTGCCCCGATGGTGGATTCGTTAATTGCGCGCGTAGGAGTAATGGCT
CGCGGTAATGCCATTACTTTGCCTGTATGTGGTCGGGATGTGAAGTTTACTCTTGAAGTGCTCCGGGGTG
ATAGTGTTGAGAAGACCTCTCGGGTATGGTCAGGTAATGAACGTGACCAGGAGCTGCTTACTGAGGACGC
ACTGGATGATCTCATCCCTTCTTTTCTACTGACTGGTCAACAGACACCGGCGTTCGGTCGAAGAGTATCT
GGTGTCATAGAAATTGCCGATGGGAGTCGCCGTCGTAAAGCTGCTGCACTTACCGAAAGTGATTATCGTG
TTCTGGTTGGCGAGCTGGATGATGAGCAGATGGCTGCATTATCCAGATTGGGTAACGATTATCGCCCAAC
AAGTGCTTATGAACGTGGTCAGCGTTATGCAAGCCGATTGCAGAATGAATTTGCTGGAAATATTTCTGCG
CTGGCTGATGCGGAAAATATTTCACGTAAGATTATTACCCGCTGTATCAACACCGCCAAATTGCCTAAAT
CAGTTGTTGCTCTTTTTTCTCACCCCGGTGAACTATCTGCCCGGTCAGGTGATGCACTTCAAAAAGCCTT
TACAGATAAAGAGGAATTACTTAAGCAGCAGGCATCTAACCTTCATGAGCAGAAAAAAGCTGGGGTGATA
TTTGAAGCTGAAGAAGTTATCACTCTTTTAACTTCTGTGCTTAAAACGTCATCTGCATCAAGAACTAGTT
TAAGCTCACGACATCAGTTTGCTCCTGGAGCGACAGTATTGTATAAGGGCGATAAAATGGTGCTTAACCT
GGACAGGTCTCGTGTTCCAACTGAGTGTATAGAGAAAATTGAGGCCATTCTTAAGGAACTTGAAAAGCCA
GCACCCTGATGCGACCTCGTTTTAGTCTACGTTTATCTGTCTTTACTTAATGTCCTTTGTTACAGGCCAG
AAAGCATAACTGGCCTGAATATTCTCTCTGGGCCCACTGTTCCACTTGTATCGTCGGTCTGATAATCAGA
CTGGGACCACGGTCCCACTCGTATCGTCGGTCTGATTATTAGTCTGGGACCACGGTCCCACTCGTATCGT
CGGTCTGATTATTAGTCTGGGACCACGGTCCCACTCGTATCGTCGGTCTGATAATCAGACTGGGACCACG
GTCCCACTCGTATCGTCGGTCTGATTATTAGTCTGGGACCATGGTCCCACTCGTATCGTCGGTCTGATTA
TTAGTCTGGGACCACGGTCCCACTCGTATCGTCGGTCTGATTATTAGTCTGGAACCACGGTCCCACTCGT
ATCGTCGGTCTGATTAYTAGTCTGGGACCACGGTCCCACTCGTATCGTCGGTCTGATTATTAGTCTGGGA
CCACGATCCCACTCGTGTTGTCGGTCTGATTATCGGTCTGGGACCACGGTCCCACTTGTATTGTCGATCA
GACTATCAGCGTGAGACTACGATTCCATCAATGCCTGTCAAGGGCAAGTATTGACATGTCGTCGTAACCT
GTAGAACGGAGTAACCTCGGTGTGCGGTTGTATGCCTGCTGTGGATTGCTGCTGTGTCCTGCTTATCCAC
AACATTTTGCGCACGGTTATGTGGACAAAATACCTGGTTACCCAGGCCGTGCCGGCACGTTAACCGGGCT
GCATCCGATGCAAGTGTGTCGCTGTCGACGAGCTCGCGAGCTCGGACATGAGGTTGCCCCGTATTCAGTG
TCGCTGATTTGTATTGTCTGAAGTTGTTTTTACGTTAAGTTGATGCAGATCAATTAATACGATACCTGCG
TCATAATTGATTATTTGACGTGGTTTGATGGCCTCCACGCACGTTGTGATATGTAGATGATAATCATTAT
CACTTTACGGGTCCTTTCCGGTGATCCGACAGGTTACGGGGCGGCGACCTCGCGGGTTTTCGCTATTTAT
GAAAATTTTCCGGTTTAAGGCGTTTCCGTTCTTCTTCGTCATAACTTAATGTTTTTATTTAAAATACCCT
CTGAAAAGAAAGGAAACGACAGGTGCTGAAAGCGAGCTTTTTGGCCTCTGTCGTTTCCTTTCTCTGTTTT
TGTCCGTGGAATGAACAATGGAAGTCCGAGCTCATCGCTAATAACTTCGTATAGCATACATTATACGAAG
TTATATTCGATGCGGCCGCAAGGGGTTCGCGTCAGCGGGTGTTGGCGGGTGTCGGGGCTGGCTTAACTAT
GCGGCATCAGAGCAGATTGTACTGAGAGTGCACCATATGCGGTGTGAAATACCACACAGATGCGTAAGGA
GAAAATACCGCATCAGGCGCCATTCGCCATTCAGCTGCGCAACTGTTGGGAAGGGCGATCGGTGCGGGCC
TCTTCGCTATTACGCCAGCTGGCGAAAGGGGGATGTGCTGCAAGGCGATTAAGTTGGGTAACGCCAGGGT
TTTCCCAGTCACGACGTTGTAAAACGACGGCCAGTGAATTGTAATACGACTCACTATAGGGCGAATTCGA
GCTCGGTACCCGGGGATCCTCTAGAGTCGACCTGCAGGCATGCAAGCTTGAGTATTCTATAGTCTCACCT
AAATAGCTTGGCGTAATCATGGTCATAGCTGTTTCCTGTGTGAAATTGTTATCCGCTCACAATTCCACAC
AACATACGAGCCGGAAGCATAAAGTGTAAAGCCTGGGGTGCCTAATGAGTGAGCTAACTCACATTAATTG
CGTTGCGCTCACTGCCCGCTTTCCAGTCGGGAAACCTGTCGTGCCAGCTGCATTAATGAATCGGCCAACG
CGMASCCCTTGCGGCCGCCCGGGCCGTCGACCAATTCTCATGTTTGACAGCTTATCATCGAATTTCTGCC
ATTCATCCGCTTATTATCACTTATTCAGGCGTAGCAACCAGGCGTTTAAGGGCACCAATAACTGCCTTAA
AAAAATTACGCCCCGCCCTGCCACTCATCGCAGTACTGTTGTAATTCATTAAGCATTCTGCCGACATGGA
AGCCATCACAAACGGCATGATGAACCTGAATCGCCAGCGGCATCAGCACCTTGTCGCCTTGCGTATAATA
TTTGCCCATGGTGAAAACGGGGGGTTGTCCATATTGGCCACGTTTMAATCAAACCTKKYGMAACTCACCC
AGGGATTGGCTGAGACGAAAAACATATTCTCAATAAACCCTTTAGGGAAATAGGCCAGGTTTTCACCGTA
ACACGCCACATCTTGCGAATATATGTGTAGAAACTGCCGGAAATCGTCGTGGTATTCACTCCAGAGCGAT
GAAAACGTTTCAGTTTGCTCATGGAAAACGGTGTAACAAGGGTGAACACTATCCCATATCACCAGCTCAC
CGTCTTTCATTGCCATACGAAATTCCGGATGAGCATTCATCAGGCGGGCAAGAATGTGAATAAAGGCCGG
ATAAAACTTGTGCTTATTTTTCTTTACGGTCTTTAAAAAGGCCGTAATATCCAGCTGAACGGTCTGGTTA
TAGGTACATTGAGCAACTGACTGAAATGCCTCAAAATGTTCTTTACGATGCCATTGGGATATATCAACGG
TGGTATATCCAGTGATTTTTTTCTCCATTTTAGCTTCCTTAGCTCCTGAAAATCTCGATAACTCAAAAAA
TACGCCCGGTAGTGATCTTATTTCATTATGGTGAAAGTTGGAACCTCTTACGTGCCGATCAACGTCTCAT
TTTCGCCAAAAGTTGGCCCAGGGCTTCCCGGTATCAACAGGGACACCAGGATTTATTTATTCTGCGAAGT
GATCTTCCGTCACAGGTATTTATTCGCGATAAGCTCATGGAGCGGCGTAACCGTCGCACAGGAAGGACAG
AGAAAGCGCGGATCTGGGAAGTGACGGACAGAACGGTCAGGACCTGGATTGGGGAGGCGGTTGCCGCCGC
TGCTGCTGACGGTGTGACGTTCTCTGTTCCGGTCACACCACATACGTTCCGCCATTCCTATGCGATGCAC
ATGCTGTATGCCGGTATACCGCTGAAAGTTCTGCAAAGCCTGATGGGACATAAGTCCATCAGTTCAACGG
AAGTCTACACGAAGGTTTTTGCGCTGGATGTGGCTGCCCGGCACCGGGTGCAGTTTGCGATGCCGGAGTC
TGATGCGGTTGCGATGCTGAAACAATTATCCTGAGAATAAATGCCTTGGCCTTTATATGGAAATGTGGAA
CTGAGTGGATATGCTGTTTTTGTCTGTTAAACAGAGAAGCTGGCTGTTATCCACTGAGAAGCGAACGAAA
CAGTCGGGAAAATCTCCCATTATCGTAGAGATCCGCATTATTAATCTCAGGAGCCTGTGTAGCGTTTATA
GGAAGTAGTGTTCTGTCATGATGCCTGCAAGCGGTAACGAAAACGATTTGAATATGCCTTCAGGAACAAT
AGAAATCTTCGTGCGGTGTTACGTTGAAGTGGAGCGGATTATGTCAGCAATGGACAGAACAACCTAATGA
ACACAGAACCATGATGTGGTCTGTCCTTTTACAGCCAGTAGTGCTCGCCGCAGTCGAGCGACAGGGCGAA
GCCCGTTTAAACGGGGTGGGCGAAGAACTCCAGCATGAGATCCCCGCGCTGGAGGATCATCCAGCCGGCG
TCCCGGAAAACGATTCCGAAGCCCAACCTTTCATAGAAGGCGGCGGTGGAATCGAAATCTCGTGATGGCA
GGTTGGGCGTCGCTTGGTCGGTCATTTCGAACCCCAGAGTCCCGCTCAGAAGAACTCGTCAAGAAGGCGA
TAGAAGGCGATGCGCTGCGAATCGGGAGCGGCGATACCGTAAAGCACGAGGAAGCGGTCAGCCCATTCGC
CGCCAAGCTCTTCAGCAATATCACGGGTAGCCAACGCTATGTCCTGATAGCGGTCCGCCACACCCAGCCG
GCCACAGTCGATGAATCCAGAAAAGCGGCCATTTTCCACCATGATATTCGGCAAGCAGGCATCGCCATGG
GTCACGACGAGATCCTCGCCGTCGGGCATCCGCGCCTTGAGCCTGGCGAACAGTTCGGCTGGCGCGAGCC
CCTGATGCTCTTCGTCCAGATCATCCTGATCGACAAGACCGGCTTCCATCCGAGTACGTGCTCGCTCGAT
GCGATGTTTCGCTTGGTGGTCGAATGGGCAGGTAGCCGGATCAAGCGTATGCAGCCGCCGCATTGCATCA
GCCATGATGGATACTTTCTCGGCAGGAGCAAGGTGAGATGACAGGAGATCCTGCCCCGGCACTTCGCCCA
ATAGCAGCCAGTCCCTTCCCGCTTCAGTGACAACGTCGAGCACAGCTGCGCAAGGAACGCCCGTCGTGGC
CAGCCACGATAGCCGCGCTGCCTCGTCYTGSAGTTCATTCAGGGCACCGGACAGGTCSTGTCTYKWMWAM
AAGAACCGGGCGCCCCTGCGCTGACAGCCGGAACACGGCGGCATCAGAGCAGCCGATTGTCTGTTGTGCC
CAGTCATAGCCGAATAGCCTCTCCACCCAAGCGGCCGGAGAACCTGCGTGCAATCCATCTTGTTCAATCA
TGCGAAACGATCCTCATCCTGTCTCTTGATCAGATCTTGATCCCCTGCGCCATCAGATCCTTGGCGGCAA
GAAAGCCATCCAGTTTACTTTGCAGGGCTTCCCAACCTTACCAGAGGGCGCCCCAGCTGGCAATTCCGGT
TCGCTTGCTGTCCATAAAACCGCCCAGTCTAGCTATCGCCATGTAAGCCCACTGCAAGCTACCTGCTTTC
TCTTTGCGCTTGCGTTTTCCCTTGTCCAGATAGCCCAGTAGCTGACATTCATCCGGGGTCAGCACCGTTT
CTGCGGACTGGCTTTCTACGTGTTCCGCTTCCTTTAGCAGCCCTTGCGCCCTGAGTGCTTGCGGCAGCGT
GAAGCTTTAATTAAATCTTCCGCTGCATAACCCTGCTTCGGGGTCATTATAGCGATTTTTTCGGTATATC
CATCCTTTTTCGCACGATATACAGGATTTTGCCAAAGGGTTCGTGTAGACTTTCCTTGGTGTATCCAACG
GCGTCAGCCGGGCAGGATAGGTGAAGTAGGCCCACCCGCGAGCGGGTGTTCCTTCTTCACTGTCCCTTAT
TCGCACCTGGCGGTGCTCAACGGGAATCCTGCTCTGCGAGGCTGGCCGGCTACCGCCGGCGTAACAGATG
AGGGCAAGCGGATGGCTGATGAAACCAAGCCAACCAGGAAGGGCAGCCCACCTATCAAGGGTCGTGGACT
ATGAGCACGTCCGCGAGCTGGCCCGCATCAATGGCGACCTGGGCCGCCTGGGCGGCCTGCTGAAACTCTG
GCTCACCGACGACCCGCGCACGGCGCGGTTCGGTGATGCCACGATCCTCGCCCTGCTGGCGAAGATCGAA
GAGAAGCAGGACGAGCTTGGCAAGGTCATGATGGGCGTGGTCCGCCCGAGGGCAGAGCCATGACTTTTTT
AGCCGCTAAAACGGCCGGGGGGTGCGCGTGATTGCCAAGCACGTCCCCATGCGCTCCATCAAGAAGAGGC
ACTTCGAGCTGTAAGTACATCACCGACGAGCAAGGCAAGACGATCCGTCGACGCGGAGGAGTTTGGCCGC
CTAAAGCAATAAGCCTTATAAAGACCTTCACTGTCCCATTAACAAATACTTTTATTTTACTAGCTTCGGG
AGTTACTATAACCTGGGCTCACCATGCTTTATTAGCAAGAGCAAAAAAACAGACTTTGGTAGCTTTACTT
CTCACATTAATGTTAGCTGTTCTATTTACGGTTTTGCAAGGTTTAGAGTATGTTAATGCTCCTTTCAATA
TTAGCGATGGGATTTATGGTTCTTGTTTTTACTTGGCTACAGGTTTTCATGGATTTCATGTTTTTATCGG
TACTATTGCTTTATTCGTATCTTTTGTACGAATTGTTTTAAATCATTTCACAAACAAGCACCATTTTGGT
TTTGAATCAGCAATATGGTACTGGCATTTAGTAGACGTTATATGGTTGTTTTTATTTATTAATGTTTACT
GGTGGAGTAACAAATAACAACGGTTCCTTACAAACAGAATATTATTTTTATGCACATGTGTATGTTTGAT
AAAAAGCAACTAATGCAATTTTTAGAGAATTCTTCAGTGAAAAACGAATATTTAACGCTTTTATTCTATT
TAGTATTCGCAGTTTTTCTAACCGTGTTAATTATCGGTTTATCGTATTTTTTAGTAAGGCAGAATCCAGA
TTCAGAAAAATTATCTGCATATGAATGTGGTTTCGAGCCWTATGAAGATACTAGGCATGTATTTGATATT
AAATTTTGCGTCATTGGAATTTTATTCCTTATTTTTGACATAGAAATAATGTTCTTGGTTCCATGGTGCA
TTTCCATTTCTAAGCTAGACATATTAGGTTTTTGGTCTATGATTGATTTTTTAGTAGAATTGGGTATTGG
GTTTTTTTATGTTTGGTATGTTGGCGCTTTAGATTGGGACTAAACAGATTTTATTCTAATGCTACAAATT
TAAATGAATACAAATATTGCAAAAGTCATTATGAAGACACTTATCAATTCAAGTGCATGGTTAGGGGATG
CGGCTGTAAGTTATCAGCTTGGGTTCCAAGATCCGGCTACTTCTACAATGGAAGGTATTTATTTATTCAA
CCTTCACTTATTATTTATCATTATTAGTATTGTGGTTTTAGTTGCATGGTTGCTTTTCGCTATTACAAAA
AATTTTACTGAAATAGAAAATAGTACTGTTGCAACCTTCACTCACTCCAATGTTATTGAAATTATTTGGA
CCTCTATCCCGGCTTTAATTCTTTTAAGCTTAGCTTCTCCGTCATTTTCCTTATTGTATAGTTTAGATGA
GATTTCTAATCCAGAACTGACATTAAAAATTTTAGGGCATCAATGGTATTGGAGTTATGAAATTTCAGAT
TTTAATTCATGCTCAGAAACAACTCAAAATTTAAAGTATTCGACTTATATGTTAACCAATGAATTTTTGA
AAGAAAATAGTACGGTTGGTTTTTTTAGAGTTCTTGAAACTAATAAAAGAGTTGTGTTGCCAACAAATAC
TCATTTACGACTTCTTATTACTGCCGTAGATGTTCTTCATAGTTGGACCATCCCTTCGTTTGGGGTAAAA
GTGGATGCTTGCCCAGGAAGACTAAACCAAGCAAATTTGTTTATCAAACGGTTTGGAGTTTTTTTTGGCC
AGTGCAGCGAAATTTGCGGAGTAAACCATGGTTTTATGCCTATCGTCTTGTTAGCAATGCCGTCGGTTCA
GTACCATTATTTAATTATGACTAATTTAGAATTTAATTAAATAGTAAAATCAAAAGCTTGTGGCTCAGCT
GGTTAGAGCGTGCGCCTGATAAGCGCAAGGGCGGTAGTTCAAATCTACTTAGGCTTAATTATTTAAAAGT
GAGTTTAAAAAAAAAAGAGGTAACGAAAAAAATAAAAAATTTTACAATAAACTTCGGCCCACAGCACCCA
GCGGCGCACGGAGTGCTTAGGCTTTTATTAGAGTTAGTAGGAGAAACGGTTATTAAAGCAAATCCGCATA
TTGGGTTATTGCATCGAGGCACAGAGAAGTTAATTGAGTACAAAAACTATCTGCAAGCCTTGCCATATTT
TGACCGTCTAGATTATGTTTCCATGTTAGCACAAGAGCATTCATATTGTCTTGCTATTGAAAATCTTATA
AATGTAAAGATTCCCGAAAGAGCAAAATATATTCGTGTCATCTTTGCAGAAATAACTAGAATTCTTAATC
ATCTATTAGCTGTTGGGTGTCATGCTATGGACGTAGGTGCAATGACACCTATGCTTTGGGCTTTTGAAGA
GAGAGAAAAACTAATGGAATTTTATGAAAGAGTTTCTGGAGCAAGGATGCACGCAGCTTACTTTAGGCCC
GGAGGGGTTTATTCAGATTTACCTTTAGGTTTAGTTTCAGACATTTATATTTTTATTGAGCAATTTACTA
ACAAGTTAATTGAAATTGAAGAAATGTTAACTGACAATCGAATCTGGAAACAAAGACTTATAGACGTAGG
GACAATTAATGCAAAAGAAGCTTTGAATTTTGGTTTCAGCGGCGTTATGCTTCGAGGTTCAGGTATTAAT
TGGGATTTAAGGAAGAGCCAACCTTATGAAATTTATGATCAAATAAGTTTTGAAGTTCCGACGGGAACTA
GTGGTGATTGTTATGATCGTTATTTAATTAGAGTTATCGAAATGAAACAGTCATTAAGTATTGTTTTGCA
GTGTTTAGACAAACTTCCTTCAGGAATAATTAAGACAGAGGATACTAAATCTTGCCCCCCAACAAAATTT
GAAGTGAAACAGTCTATGGAAGCTTTAATTCATCATTTCAAAATGTACACGAATGGTCTCAGCATCCCTG
CAAATGAAACTTACATTGGGACAGAAGCTCCAAAAGGGGAGTTTGGTGTTTATTTAATATCAAATAACAC
TAATAAACCCTACCGTTGCAAAATTAAAGCTCCGGGTTTTGCTCATTTGCAGGCTTTAAACTACATGTCG
AAAGGTCATTTAATAGCAGATGTAGTTACAATTATTGGAACCCAAGACATTGTATTTGGTGAAGTCGACA
GGTAATGAGGTTGATTCAACTAAAGTTGGCTCAAGTTTTTTCAAATGGAAGCGTGCATTTTTGTGCGAAT
ACTTTTTTTGTTTTAGAACAAATCATCTTTTTAGAAAAAGATAATAAAAATTTTCAGTTGAATAAAAAAA
CTTTTTTGAAAAATAAACTTAACTCTGATTATAATAACAAATTTAAAACGAAATACCTCTAAAATGTTAT
TAAACTATTCTTCTATTGCAAAAATATTGCCAATCTTAAGATTTGAGCTTTCTCGAACCGAAGGAAGTTT
CTTGATTCAAACTAATTTACTTCCCGAGATTTTAACAATGGTCAAAAACCACTTTAATTGCCAATTTAAA
GTATTAACCTGTATTTCAGGTGTGGATTATCCTGAAAGTTCACATCGATTTAAAATAGTTTATGAACTTC
TTAGTATAAAACGAAATTCAAGGTTAAGATTAAAAGTTATCCTTGATGAATTATCACCAATAAATTCAGT
TGAAAAAATAATTTCTGGTGCATCTTGGTGGGAGTGTGAGATTTGGGATATGTTCGGTGTTTTTTTCTTA
AACCAAGACAATTTAACAAGGTTATTAACGGATTATGGTTTTCAAGGTTACCCTTTGCGAAAAGATTTTC
CTTTAAGTGGTTTCACTGAATCCAGATACAGTTCAATTAAAAGTCGTGTCGTTTATGAAAATCTTGAAAT
GTCACAAGAGTATCGAACCTTTGAATTTCTCTCTCCTTGGGAAGAGCTGTCTTCTGAGATGAAAAAATTA
CTAACAAAAGATAAAAAGTTACGCCGACACATAAAACTATCCGAAAATAGATGCTTTATACTAAAATCTA
TCATTCGAAATTTCAATCTTTTTAAACTAATCAGATGGAATGCTTTTCTAAAGTTAAAACCGTTAGCTTC
AAAGATGAGCAAAGTATCCCTTTCTAATCGGTGTATCACGACAATAAATCGAAAAAGGTTTAATAAGTTT
ACTCCTTACTCACGGCATGTTTTTTTAAAATTAGTACGGTCGGGGAATGTTTCTGGTATGCAAAAATCGA
GCTGGTAAGGGTTGAATACTTTTTTAATACAATTTCACAAACTTAAACGCAAAATAAACAGCAAACGGCC
AAGTCCGCAATTGTTTATGGGAAAGCTTTTTAAAATATTTGCTGTGATTTAAATCTTTACTGATAACTTT
TATCTCAACGGGTTCTCGGCTTAGCGAATTTCCTTTAGAGAGAAATGAAAATTTCCGTAAGGGAAGCTCC
AACTGACTTTTAAAAAGGAGACTCAAATGATATCAGCGTTTCTACGAATGAAACATAGATTGAAATAGGA
ACCACAAAAGAAAAGTTTGATGGCTACTTAGTTTCAAATAATGCAAACAAATTTTCTAGTTACAAAAGGA
AAACCCTAGATTTTGCTTATTTATAAATTTGTAATCCTTTTGTTGTTTAAAATCGTTTTATCTAATTATT
AAAACCTACAATGAATATATACAAAAAAATAAATAGTAAAGCTTACGATTTTGTTGTAAGATGGCTTTTT
TCGACTAACCATAAAGATATAGGAACGTTATACTTAGTTTTTGCAGGACTTTCTGGTATAGCGGGAACTG
CACTATCTTTATATATAAGATTAACTTTAGCTAGTCCAAATTCTGAATTTTTAGATTATCATTATCATTT
ATACAATGTAATAGTTACGGGCCACGCGTTCACGATGATTTTTTTGTGCGCCACTGAGGCTATATCAACT
ACGCATACGAAGTATGCAAGGACTGTAACGATGTCCTTTAAACTATTCGGCCGACCTTTGAGTGAAAATA
AAATAGGGGAAAGTAGCATGTCGAAAAAGCCCGCTTGCTGGAAAGCGGATAATTCCAAAAAATAATGGGT
GAAGTAGGTTACTTATGAATAGAATGTTAATTTCAAATCGGAGTCAAAGGCTGGGTTACATGATCAAATG
TTTTAACCGCAATCGAATATTTGTAAGAGCTTGTGAGACTAAAAGAAATCGATATCAAGAGTTACCTCTT
ACAGCCACTATTACACTAGATGTAATATGTATGACTAAACGAGTTCTAAGGGTAAATATACTAGTTGTAG
TAGTAACTGTGGGATTGCCTAAGTCTCGAAAGAGATATGGTAACGGAGGATTAATAGTAGCAGCTACTAA
AATAGGAGTTTTTAGTAATACGTCTAAAGTAATGTTTAAAAAATGCGAAGTAATCCAGCGTAGGGGACTG
ACAACTTCTAACCTAGGAATGGGTCATAAGAAGTCAGTTCAAAATTTGGATAATAGATTCTACCAAGATA
AAATTTGTAATCCTGAAAGGCTAATTCAAGCTTATGAGCTTGTTAGTAAAAGTGAAGCAAGCAATACTAA
AGGTATCAACTCAGAGACTCTAGATAGCTATTCAAAAGATACGATTTATAGCGTGAGCAACAGTTTAAAA
GACCATAGTTTTAAGTTTAAACCAATAAGACGAGTAGAAATACCTAAGCCTAATGGTGGTACTCGAAAAT
TAGGTATACCARGCCCTAGAGATAAAGTTATTCAGAAAGCTATGGCAATGGCTCTTGAAGAAATTTATGA
GTTTAAATTCCTAAACAGTTCACATGGGTTTAGACCTAAAAGAGGAACACATTCCGCTTTAAAATCTGTT
ACACGTTGGACTGGGACAAAATGGTTTATTGAAGGAGATATTTCTAAATGTTTTGACACTTTAGACCATC
ACATTTTAGAACAACTATTGAAAAAAGAGGTACTCTCGAAGCCTTTTATAGACCTATATTGGAAGGCCGT
GAAATCACACTATATAAATCCTGTAAACAAAGTTGAAGAATTTAATAGTGTTGGGGTTCCACAAGGAGGG
AGTGTTCTTTCTCCAATACTTTCAAATATATATCTACATGAGCTTGATAAGTTTATGCAAAATAAAATTG
AAAAGTCTAAAAAAAGTGATGTAACAAGCACCGACAATCCTAAATATAAAAAAGTGCATACTAAGATATC
GAATACGAGACAATACTTTTCGCCAACTTATAGACGCAATCGTAGTCTTAGTAAAGAACAAGAGCAAGAA
AGATTAAAAGAAATACTGGAATTGGAAAAAGTTCGTGCTAAATATCCATCTAAAATTCAAGGTTCAGGAT
ATAGAATATACTATGTTAGATATGCAGACGATTTTTTAATTGGTATAAATGGACCGCGTCGAATTGCAGA
AGAATTAAAGCAGGAGCTCCAAATATTTCTTTTAAATGAATTAAAACTCACTCTTAATTCAGAAAAGACA
AAACTCACTCGTTCAGATCAAGGTGCGTATTTTTTAAGTGCAAGGTTAAAGTGTCATACAAGTCGAACTA
ACGACCAAAAACGACGGACCAATTCAGTAACTAAAACTGGAAGAAAAGTTCGTGCTAGAGGGCCTCAAGG
CCGTATCATTGCATTAGCCCCTCTCGAGCATTTAATACGAAAACTTCAATCGCAAGGTATTTGTAAAATT
AGAAATATAAGAAAACATGATGTAATACCAACAAGAAAAACTTCTTGGACTAATCTTGATCCTGTCTCTT
ATACACACTTATTACATCATAGCTTAGCTTGTACTTTTATGAATAAACTTAAGTTTAACTCTCGAAGACA
GGTATTTAAAAGATATGGGGAAACAATTCAAATTCAAAATGATGATGATAAGTTAGTAGCTCTTAAATTG
GAAAAAAGCTTACCAAGAATTGAGAAATTTTCGAATAGTATTACACGGTCTGGCTTTGAAACGTTTAAAT
GTAGTCTTAGAACTCGAAGTGTTTTTGATAAACCTTGCAAAATATGTGACATGAAACGTAATGTTGAAAT
ACATCATAGAAGACCTTTAAAAGCTCATAAAACTGACAACACTTTAAAAGGTATACAAATTAATCAATCA
CGTAAACAAATATCATTGTGCGTCTCATGTCATCAAAGAGTGCATAATGGTCTTTACGATGGTCCTGGAA
TCTATTGATACTAAATTCAACTGCGTGGAGAGCCGGGTGCGATAAAAGTCGCAAGCCCGGTTCGGAGGGG
AGGTTGTGATTCCTTTAAAATGGATTGTGATCTTACCCTACCACAGTTATGCCTGCACTCATAGGCGGGT
TTGGAAATATTTTTGTACCGTTAATGATTGGGGCACCTGACATGGCGKTTCCGAGAATGAATAATATTAG
TTTTTGGTTATTACCTCCTTCTTTATTGTTATTAATAGGTTCTGTACTTTGTGAAGCGGGTGTTGGAACT
GGTTGGACTGTATACCCACCCTTATCTAGCATTACAGCCCATTCCGGGGGGGCAGTGGATCTTGCTATCT
TTAGTTTGCATTTATCTGGAGCTGCTTCAATTTTAGGAGCAATAAACTTTATCTGCACTATTACAAATAT
GCGAGCAAAGAGCCTACCATTTCATCGACTACCCTTATTCGCATGGTCAATCTTCATCACAGCATTTTTG
TTGCTTTTATCGTTGCCTGTTCTTGCTGGTGCAATTACAATGTTACTTGGAGATCGTAATTTCAACACAA
CTTTTTTTGACCCGGCTGGAGGAGGCGATCCAATACTTTATCAACACCTTTTTTGGTTTTTCGGCCATCC
CTGAAGTGTATATTCTAATCTTACCAGGGTTCGGTATCATTAGCCATATTATTGTGAGTGCTGCAAAAAA
ACCAATCTTCGGCAAACTTGGTATGATTTATGCAATGTTTTCTATAGGTGTGTTAGGTTTTATAGTTTGG
AGTCATCACATGTATACAGTTGGTTTAGATATTGATACTAGAGCGTATTTTACATCGGCTACCATGATTA
TTGCAATTCCTACAGGTATAAAAATTTTTAGTTGGCTTGCTACTTTATGGGGCAGTTCCGCAGAGTTAAA
AGCACCTATACTGTTCGCTTTAGGTTTCATTTTTTTATTTACTGTCGGTGGAGTCACTGGGGTAGTGCTT
GCAAATTCCGGGATTGACATTGGTTTACACGATACCTATTATGTGGTTGGGCATTTTCATTATGGTGCGG
CGTCTAATGTCGTTTTCGCCTGTTTTGACTTTGATCAAAACTCACAAAACTTGTCTATATACTACTAATT
TATGTATATTGTGATAAAGCATAGTATTTACCTGAGAGGGCTAACCTCGAAAGGGAACATAGCATGTACT
AAAAGGCGTCCTGAAACTCTCAACAGAGAGCTTAGAGTGGATGCCAAGCTACAGACTAATATGGGTAGGT
TTACGAATCCCAATTACAACTTCTTGGCAGGGTCTGAAGTCCCTATTTATTATTCGAGTGTTAGAAATTA
CGTAGTCTTTCTTTCACTGGGCGAGCTCAATAAGCTATCTACAAGTAGTAGACATAAGGAGGGGAGCTCT
AAGTTAGTCAGGAGACGAAAACGAATGGAATTCGCGATGACCCGAAATCCGAAAGGACGGGGGTTACGGA
GGGTTCATAGTACTAGTTATTCATCTTCTGGGAAGGGACCTAGTTTTATTAGACTTGAAGAAAGTTTGCT
TTCGGGTAAATTCGAATCTAGTCAATTGAGTATATTAAAATCTAATATTGTTAATGGCCAGAAATGTAAT
AATCTAAGCGTAATTATGTCAGATCCGAAGTTTTTAATCGCGGCGTGGGTAAGAATACGTTCGAAAAGGG
GGAGTCTAACTCCAGCCCTAACGGAAGAAACACTTGACAGAATTAAATTATCGTGGTTTGTCGAAACTGC
AAACACAATGCGAAATGGGAAACTCAAGTTTTCTCCATCCAGAAGGACTTATATTCTAAAATCTAATGGA
AAAGAAAGACCTTTAACTGTGCCCTCACTTAGAGACAAAATAGTTCAAGAAGCTATGCGGTTTTTATTAC
AATTAATTTTTGAAACCGATTTTAGTAAAGACTCCCATGGGTGGGTTACTGGTAAAGGCTGTCACACTGC
CTTAAACCAAATTAAACTGCAATTTAATCACGATAATTGGTATATCGAAGGAGACATAGATCAACAATTC
CCAACTTTGGACCACTACATTATTGTTGAACTACTGAAAACAAAAATAGACGATCAAGCGTTTGTAGACT
TAATTTATAAATACTTAAGGGTAGGTTATGGAGAGACTTCTAACCAAGTAGTACCAATGTGAATTAGTAT
TATTCAAGAAGGAACTCTTTCTTCAATGTTAGCTAATATTTATATGACCCCTTTTGACAAATGGGTAAGT
ACCTACCTTAAACCTAAATACACCAAAGGTAAAAGGAAAAGAGCAAACCCCATATATACGAAAATGATTA
GAAGTGGAAAAGTCAATAACCACTCTATTCATAGTCTTATGCGTAATGACCGGCGATATCTAAGACTTCA
TTATGTACGCTATGCGGATGATTTTATAATGGGTTTAAATGGTCCTAAAGAATATTGTGAGCAGATAATC
CAAGAATGCAAAACTTTTTTGTTTGAAAAATTGAAACTTACTCTAAATTTAGAAAAGACCAAAACAACTC
ATAGCCAGCAAGAATCTGCAATATTTTTAGGATATCGGGTCTATTACACCAAACTGAGTAAAATGAAAGT
TGCTTTTAACTCCAAAGATAAATTAACTCGTAGAGTAACAAATGCTACGCTAGATGCTCCCGTAGATCAA
GTTGTAGATAAGTTAATTTCGAAAGGTTATGCTAAAACAACTGGAGCGCCAACCCGAAATGGACGATTCA
TTAATCACACATTATTTGATATAGTGGAACATTACCGAATGGTTGAAAGAGGAATTCTCCAATATTACAG
TTTGGCAAATAACTATGGTAGAGTCGCTGCAAGAGTACATTACATATTAAAATATTCTTGTGCCCTAACT
ATTGCCTCCAAGATGAAGTTAACAACACTAAGGAGGGTATTTAACAAATACGGTAAAGATATAAATATTA
AGGACAAAGATGGAGTTGTTAAAACAAATTATCCATCGATTAGTTATAAGAGAGCTCGAAAAGTAATTCC
ATCTAAAATTCTTGATTTTACTTCACTMGAAGCTTATATTGATTACTATGATAGTCGTATCCAGAGAGGA
AGAAAAGATTTAGAAAACTCTTGTATATTATGTGGTAGCGAGGAGAAAATTGAAATTCACCATGCCCGAA
AACTTAGTAAAGCTAAAAAGAAGGACTATTTGCCAACTATGATGGCAAAAATGAATAGAAAACAGATCCC
CGTCTGCCAAAAGTGTCACATAAAAATACACAAAGGCACTTACGATGGAAAACGAATTAAACAACCTAAT
CTTCCAACCCAACATTAATAAAAGTGAAAGCCATATGCAGGGAAACTTGCACGTACGGTTTAGGGTCGAC
TTACTGATATATAGAAGGATTGGTAAGTTAGGCCACTTCTATCTATGGGTGCTGTTTTCTCAATTTTCGG
AGGTATTTATTATTGGTTTCATAAGATTACGGGCTTAAGATATTCTGAGTTTTTAGCTCAACTACATTTC
TGGGTGTTTTTTATAGGAGTAAATTTAACTTTTTTTCCAATGCATTTTTTGGGGGTAGCAGGTATGCCTA
GACGTGTGCCCGACTTTCCAGATGCGTTTTATTTATTTAACAAAATCGCCTCTTGGGGTTCTTATGCATC
AGCTTTTTCAATAATCATTTTTATTTGCGTATTAATAGATGCATTGTTTTCGGACAAAAAATAACTTAGT
TAATCTTTTCATGAAAATATGGAATATAGCCAAGCGGAAAGGCACTCGTTTTTGGTACGATCATTCAAAG
GTTCGAACCCTTTTATTCCAAGTCAAAATGTTAAATCAAGCCCCTTTAGAACAGTTTCAAATTTTATCTC
TAATAAATATAAAAATTGTTGGTTTAGACTTTTCAATAACCAATTTTTTATTAATTAACCTGTTAGGATT
GACGGCTTTAAAAAGTCTATTTTATTATAATAGTTCTAAAACGAACTACTTGCACGAAATGTCTCTTTTC
TTCACACCTAATGCGTGGCAAAAAAGCATGGAGTCGATTTCAGAAGTAACGGCTCAATTAATTTCTGATG
TCATAACTACTCATAACGAAAAATATTTCCCGGTAATCGCAGTATTGTTTCATTTCATTTTATTCAGTAA
TTTAATTGGTTTAGTTCCATATAGCTTTACTGCCACAAGTCATTTAATAGTAACTTTTACTTTATCATTT
TCCGTGTTTATCAGCCAAACCAGTTAGCTTAGGGGTTCGATTGTTCATCAATCTAATGGCAGGCCACAGT
CTATTAAAAGTAATTGTTGGGTTTTCATGGAGTATGCTACTTCTAGAAAATGTTATTTCTGTTGGTTTGT
TCATTCCTATGTTAGTCTTAACAATTTTATTTGGATTAGAACTCGGGGTAGCTTTAATTCAAACTTATGT
ATTTATTATTCTCACTTGTATCTACATACAGGACGGTAGTTAAAAGTAAAAAAGAAATTAATACGTATAG
AATGCGACCTTACTTTATAAAAATTTCATCCAAAAACAAAAACTCTATTTTCACATTTTGCTCTTTTTTG
TTTAACCAGTCGGATTTAAAAATAAGCTCAAAATTATTAGCTATTAAAATTTTACAATTTAATAACAAAA
GAAAATTTTTTACTGTCTTAAAGTCACCTCACGTAAATAAAACGGCACAAGAGCAATTTGAGTCTAAAGT
TTTTTCTAATCAATTTTTGATTCACGGCTCATCTAAATCAAATTTTTTACACTTTTTAAAAAAGCTTAAA
AAGGATCTTTTTCCAGATCTTAAGCTCAAAATAAGCTTTCCCTTACAAAAAATCATTTCAAATATAAATT
TGAGAGTAAAATTTTTTGATTCAAGAAACTATCATCTAAAACATTATAAATATTTTCTATCTCAAAGTGA
GGCTTGCAACACAATCAAAAATTATAAAAAAATATCTTTTTCGGGCACTATTGATTTCTACGAGTGTTGT
GAGAATCGAAACGATTTAAATAAGCACGTAGGGTACGTAGAAACGTATTTAAAAGTGTTGGATATTTACG
GAGAGCTCACTTTCTCCTCTCTAAAACCTTTGTAAATAAAACAAATTATCTAAAAGTTTGGGTAGCTCAG
TTGGGTAGAGCCGTCGACAGTTCAATCCTGTCTCTAAGCGTAAAAATATGAAAAACTACTTATGGAATAT
GTTTGCCAATATCAAAAATGGCCAACTAGCAAGACGATCTTTCATTTTTCAAACTAGAAAAAATATCTGT
GAATCTTTTCTCAAAATCCTTTGGAATGAAGGATTTATCTTAGGATATAACATTTACCTTACTGAAATCA
AAATATTTTTAAAATATAGAAATGATCAACCTGCAATAAACTCAATAAAATTAGTATCAAAACCGAGTAA
AAGAATTTATTATTCCCTAAAACAAATATGGAAAATAGATTCTAGCAAGTCTTTTATTATTATTTCAACC
GATAAAGGCTTAAAAACAATAACTGATTGTAAAAGATTAAGTCTTGGTGGTGAGCCTTTTATTGTTGTTA
ATTAAAAATGAAAAAATTAAAGAAAAAATATACAGTTAAAGTTCCTGAAAACATAACTTTGATATACTGC
GAAAAAAAAGAAATTCTTGTTTTTGAAGGCGGCTTAGGAAAGAAAACATTAAAACTCAAAGTTAAAATAT
TTTTTTTAAAGAAAAAAAGAATTGTTGCAATAACTTCTACACCGTTCAGCATTCTTTCAACCAATAAGCA
AAAGAAAATGAAATTTATTCAAGGCACCACTACCGCCGCAATAAAGCATTTATTAATAGAAACGTCTGCT
TTACTGTACAAAAAGTTAAAACTTGTGGGGGTTGGGTATAAAGCTTTTGAAACGGAAAATAGGCTGCTGT
TATTAAAACTGGGTTATAGCCATTTTATTTATTTTCGAGTAGATAAAACCCTGAGCATTTTTTGTTTAAA
ATCGACCAAACTTTTTGTATATGGCAATTGTTATCAACATGTTACTCAAACAGCTTCTTTGATTCGAGCA
AAAAAACTACCTGAGCCATATAAAGGAAAAGGGGTTCTCTACGAAAACGAAAAAATTGAATTGAAAGAAG
GGAAAAAAATTTAATGAATGAAAATTAAGAATAGAATTCTGCAAAAGCGTAGACCGGAGTTTTTGGGAAT
AAAGCTTCTAAAGACACAGGCTTATAGAAATACAGCAAACTTAAAAATTGAAGATACTGAATATAGAATA
AAAAAAGCTTTGCACGTTATTTATAAGTACCACAAGCATAATAAACGAATTCTATTTGTAGGAACGCCTT
CAAATGCTCATAAAGAAATTAAGCAGCTTTTAAAGGAAACGAAACATGTTTTAATTTCTGAATCAATCTG
GACGAATGGCTGCATAACTAACCAAGATGCTAGTTTCGACCCTTTATTGAAAAGCCAAAACCCTGCCGAT
AAAATAAGAGCCGAAATAATATTTCAATTAAGAAAAAAAAGTGATTTAATTGTTATTTTAAACGTATTAA
AAAACAGAGATGCATTAAAGGAAGGGTATCTTTCCAAAACTCCTATAATTTCTCTAGGTTGCGAGTTGAA
TGTATTAGAAAAAAAATCCACTTATAAGGTTCCAGTAAAATTTAATTTTACAAATAAGAAAATAGGAAAT
TCTTTTTTTTATGGCATTTTAAAAATAATTTTAAAGAAAGCAAAACTTGATAACCTGACCGCAAATCAAC
GCCGACATTCGGTTTTCAAAATTAATTTTTTTAATTCGAACACAAAGCAAATGTCCGATAAACCCCCAAC
AACTCAATTGCTTGAAAAAATATTAGCTACCGATATAAAAAATGCTTCTTTCTAAGAAAACYCGACTTAA
ACCAATTTTCAAACAATTTTTAAAATTGAGAGAGAACGTCCAAAACCAGAAAAAATTACTTGGGTTTCAG
AATAAGAAGTGGGAGCACTTTATCAATTCTTATAAACGCAAAATGCGAAGATATAAAAAGTATGTTGCTA
TTGACCAAATAAAATATTCAGTCACAAAATTCCCAAGTAAGGGGACGTCGTATAAAAAGCGTTACAGAGA
CAGTTTGCACACTACAAAAAAATTAGCCCTATTGTACGGAGGTATTACCAGCAGGCAACTGAAAAAGTAT
CTAAACTTGATGAAAAAAGAGAACGGCAGAAAAAATAATGAAAAGAAAGAAACTTTTAATTTATTGCCAC
TAAAAAAATTTGAAAGCCGACTAGATATAGTGCTTCATAGGGCCAAATTTGTTTTTAGTATTAAAGCTGC
AAGGCAGTTGATAGTTCACGGTAATGTTTATGTTAACCAAGTAAAAATAAAGAGTAAATCACATATTTTA
CGGCCAGGCGACTCTATAGAAATGAATTCAAGTTACAGTCAGAGGATTAACGAGAGTAGTTTCCAAACTC
TAAAATCGAAACCTTTTTGGCCTCTTCCCCCGAACCACCTGCACATCAACTACAGAACAATGCAGATTAT
ATTCGGTACGATTGACTTAAGTGGTTTTTCTACAGCTTTTACTTTTCACTTACAACTAAAAAACGTAGTT
TTAAATTCCCGTTATCAATAAAAGCTTGTTAAATTCTTCAGTAGCTCAGAGGTAGAGCAAGTGGCTGTTA
ACCATTTGGACGTTGGTTCGAATCCAGCTTGAAGAGGTTAAAAAGTAACGAGGTGATATTGGAAATAATC
GGGCTCGAACCGACAACTTTATGCTTGCAAAACATACACTCTACCTAATTGAGTTACACCCCCTTTAAAT
GAAAATTTTTGTTAGTTCGCGTTTGTATATGAGCAATCAAGTTCTACTCTTGAATTTTTAATTAAAAATT
TTGACACAGACGATTGTAGCTTTTTTTCTCGAAATTTTTTGGTTCCAAAAAAAGTAGGAATCATAAACTC
TATTGATAATTTGTAATGGAAAAATAATGTAATCAATAGAGCCCAAATTAAAGGAAAAACTATTAACACT
TCAAACTGTGCCATAAAAACTTGTTTGGTGAAATTGGTAAACACGTCAGACTTAAAATCTGATTCTAATT
AGAGTATCGGTTCAAATCCGATAGCGAGTATAAAAAATAGAACTTTGCCAGAATGATGGAGTTTGGTAGA
CATGCTAGGTTTAGGTTCTAGTTCCTTCTTGGAGTAAGGGTTCAAGTCCCTTTTTTGGTAAAACAAGCTT
TTATTTAATATGCCAACTTACAATCAACTCTGTAGAAAAACGCGAAAAAAAAAGAAAAAATTAAACAAAA
CACCAGCTTTAGAAGGATGTCCTCAAAAGCGAGGAGTGTGCACAAAAATTGTGCTTAGGGCTCCTAAAAA
GCCAAACTCAGCCCTAAGAAAACTTGTAAAATTAACACTTTTTTCAAATAAAAAAAAAGTATACGCTTAT
ATTCCTGGCGAAGGCCATAACTTACAATCTTATTCCACTGTTTTAATGAGGGGYKGTCGGGTAAAAGACC
TACCTGGAGTAAAATATCATCTAATCCGAGGGAAACTAGATCTTTTAGGATTAAAAGATAGAAAAACTTC
TAGATCTAAATATGGTACAAAGAATTTAAGGAAGTATTTGTAATTAAGAAAATTATATGAGAAAAAGAAT
ATTGCTTATTAAAAACAAACTAACTAACCATTTAACGACTAGTGGGAAAAAAACTAAGGGTGAAAAAATT
CTATTTAAAAGCGTGAAAACAATACAAAGGCAATCTAGAAAACAGGTAAACTCCTTGATCAAACTTGCGA
TTTTTTCTTCTAGCCCGGTTTTTAAATTACATATCTTGACACAAAAGAAAAGAAAGAAARAAAAATCAAA
AGAAATACCGGCTTTTATGCAAAGCCCGCAAGCACGGGTATCTTTGTCTATAAAATTAATAATATTGTCT
ATTAGAAAAAGAAAACTTAACAATTTTTCCATAGGGTTAGGAAAAGAAATTTTATTAAATGCTAATTGCA
AGGGAGAAACCATAAAGATTAAAAATAAATTACAAGAGCAAGTTTTTGCCAAGAAACATCTGTTAAAATA
TTATAGATGGAACTAAACTTTACATACTCAAGAACATACACTTAACAGGACTCGAACCTGTAACTTTTGG
GCCCGAAGTCCAAAGCTCTGTCCAATTGAGCTACAAGTGCAAACATATTAAAAAATGATTCAAGAACGAA
CAATACTTAAAGTTACGGATAATTCCGGAGCAAAAACAGTGCGGTGTATTAAAGTATTAAACGGTTTTAA
GAGAAAACACGCGATAGTAGGTGATATTGTCGTGGTATCTATTCAACAATTACGAAACAAGGCTAAAAAT
ACATCAAAAGTTAGAAAAAAAGAAATTTGTAAAGGATTAATTGTCAGAACTAGAATGAAGCTTAAGAAAA
AGAATGGGTTTAGTATTGTGTTTCAAGAAAACTCGATTGTTTTAGTAAACAAACAAGGCAATCCAATTGG
GACAAGAATTGTGGGACCTCTTCCTAAACTTTTGAAGAAGAACAAATTTCAGAAATTTATCAGCTTGTCA
GCTGGTTTAGTTCAGCATTAACCTTTAAACAAACGAATGTATTTTTTAAAACATTTCTACATTAAAACGT
TAAAACAAGAATTGATAAATAAGTTTTCATATAAGCATACAAAACAGTTACCTGAGTTAAAGAAAATTAC
GCTCAATTTTGGACTTGAAGCAAACGAAATGAAGGGTTTAGCTATAAGTGTATTGGCTTTAGAATTAATT
GCTAAACAGAAAGTTTGCTTAACAAACACCAGAGGGCCTAATATTCGTTTAAAAACTAGAAAAGGTCATC
CTGCAGGGTGCAAGACTACTTTATCGAAAAAGGCTATGTTCCCCTTTTTCATAAAAACATTAGTGGAAAT
TTTGCCAAAAATCAAAAACTTTACTGGTTTCAAAATTACTTTTGAAATGGAGAAGAGCGTTCTTTCTTTT
CAGATCAAGGATGTTTTTAGTTTTACTGAACTTGAAAGACAATATAATTTGTTTAATAGCATATCAAAAC
TGGACGTCGCTTTTGTCACAAATTCTGTCGATAGAAAAGAAACGATTTTCATTCTAAAATCCTTACAGCT
ACAACTAAAAGAACAAATTAAGCAAATATAACTCAATAGGCAGAGTGTAATCGTGCCAAGATTAAAGTTA
AGGGTTCAAGCCCCTTTATTTGCTTTTCGGATAAGTGGTCGAGTGGTCTAAGGCTATAGTGAAGCTATTG
TATTTCCAAATACCGTGGGTTCGAATCCCGCCTTCTCCTGAAATATGTTGAAAACACTTATTAAAAAATG
GCTGAGTAACATAACTCGGAAAATGTATTAGATTGCAAATCTTAGAATATCGGTTCAAATCCGGTTTTAG
CCTACCAAAAAATGATTTTAACGATAACAACCATTTTAAAAATTATTAGCATTGTAATTCCTTTATTAAT
TTCCGTCGCTTATTTTACAATTGCAGAAAGAAAAATTATGGGGGCAATACAGCGACGAAGAGGACCTAAT
GTTATTGGTTACATTGGTCTACTTCAACCGCTCGCAGATGGGTTAAAACTCTTTGCAAAAGAAACCACCT
TACCCGGCAGTGCAAACGTTGGAGTTTTCTTATTGGCGCCTGCATTATCGTTTGTATTAAGTTTGCTTGG
ATGGGCTGTTGTCCCTTTCGCAAATGGAATAGTAATCTGTGATTTGAATCTAGGTATTCTCTATTTGTTT
GCAATTTCGTCTTTAAATATTTACGGAATCTTGCTCGCTGGCTGGTCCAGCAATTCCAAATATGCATATC
TAGGGGCCTTAAGATCTGCTGCTCAAATGATTTCTTACGAAATTACTATAGGGTTTACAGCATTAAACGC
CGCTATTTGTTCTGGTTCGTTCAATTTAAGCACTATTGTATTGGCCCAAAAAAAGATTTGGCTTATCATT
CCTTTATTACCAGTTTCGCTTATTTTTTATATTTCAATGCTAGCCGAGACGAATCGTCATCCTTTTGATT
TACCAGAAGCAGAAGCAGAATTGGTATCGGGTTATAATGTCGAATACTCAGCAATGACGTTTGCACTTTT
TTTCTTAAGCGAGTATGCTAACATGCTTTTAATGAGTACTTTAGGATCCAWMCKCTTTCTGGGAGGGTGG
TTGTTTCCGTTCAATTATTTTATCTTTAATTTGATTCCTGGAACTTTTTGGCTTAGTTTTAAAATTATTT
TAGGTGTCGTTTTTTTTATCTTCGCGAGAGCCACTTTGCCTCGGTATAGATATGACCAGTTAATGTATCT
TGGATGGAAATGCTTTTTACCTTTGACTTTAAGTTACTTATTACTGGTTGCTGGAACTTTGGTTAGTTTT
AATTGGCTACCTAATTAGATTTATATATGATAACTTAAATAAAAAGAGAAGTGTAAGGCATTCGTAAAGA
ACAATTAAAATAAAAGCAACTATTAACTGACTAATTATATCTGGGGGGGTTAATAAAGTAGAAAAAAAAA
CAAAAGCGTAAAAATAAAGTTTTCGAAATTTTTTTATATAACAAAAGTTCATTTTGTTGTAACTAAGTAA
AAGAAATGAAAAGGCAAAAAATTCTAAGTAACACACAAATAGGTAGTGTAATTGCATATAAAAGATTAAA
TACTCGTTTAATTTAGCTTCAAAATGCAAATTGATTGATTGAGCTGGAACTGTTGGCCGGAAGCTCAAGA
AAAAGTTCCATGTCAAAGGAACAATAGTATAACTCACTAAAAGAGTCGAAATTATCCATAAACTAGCCCC
AGTTCCTACGAATAAACTTATGTAAAAGTATTCAGCTTTAAAAAGTGCGGGGTTGACAAAGAAAAAAAAG
TGATTTGCCGCGAAAAAAAACGTTCCTTGAAAACAAAGAAATATTACCAATTGAACATATAATGAAAATA
TTTCCGTCACGTCCGTAAAAATAAAGTAAAGGACAGTAACCGTCGGGCGCCCTGAATTGTACAAAACACA
AGGTTCTATAATTATAAAAAGCAAGACTTCTTTGTATTTATAAGCTATCAAAATAGAAAAAAACCAATTA
AAAGCGATTATAAATAGTCTGTTTTTAATTTCCAAGAGATATTTTGACACTCGAAGTTTAACCTAAAAAT
AAGGAAGATAGTTCAGTTGGTAGAATACTGGTTTCCAAAACCAAAAGTCAAGGGTTCAATTCCCTTTTTT
CCTGTTTTTTTTCAGAATCCAATTTTTTAATTTTTTTTTTAAATTTAAAAAGTCACCAAATAAAAAGAAA
AAAATTAATAACAAAATTAAAACTTGTCGAAAGCTAATATTTCTCATATAACTTAAAAGAGCCTGAAACA
AGAGGCTTATAGTTCAGAGGTAGAACACACTGCTCATAACGGTTTAGTCGCAGGTTCAAATCCTGCTGAG
CCTAAATTAATAGAGCAAAATTGGAATGAAACTTACAATAAAAGATTACAAGACATTAAAAATCAAAGAA
CATTTGAAGAAAGAAGACCTGTTACTTTTCTACAACGGAGTTAATAAAAGCTCTTTTGATTTGTTATTAA
CGAAGCAAAAGCTGAGAACAATTTGTCTTAACTACCATAAAATTTTCAATCAAACAACTATCGAAGTGCT
CGAAAACTCGGTATATAAAAATATTAAACCTACTATTGAAGGAGCGACTTTTTTAGTTAAGCCCGCAACT
AATTGTATGTTACTAACAAAAAGCATACTGCTTAATAGTTTTGAATCTTCGCTTTTCAACATGTTAACTA
TTAAACTCAACAATAAAATATACTCACTAAAACAATTGAAGGGTAGCAATTCACTAAATTATACAGAAAA
CATGTTGTTGATTTTTCAATTTAGAGTATCCAATCTGAAAAAAATTTTTATGTTAAGCAGATAAGCATGA
AGAAAGTAGGATTCGAACCTACGATGAGAAAACTCAACAGATTTACAATCTGTCGCTTTAAACCCCTCAG
CCATTTCTTCTTGTTTTTAAAATTTCTTCCGACGTACTTTTGGTTTTCGGCATCCATTATGGGGGTAGAA
ACTAAAACTACGAATAGTTCTGATGTAAAACTTGGTTTTTAATTGCTTTACCACCCAAAACTTGTTTGGG
CCTACGTTTTTTAAGTGTAACGCTAAGCATTCGCCTTGCAAAAATTTTAATTTAGAAATTAAGGTATGAA
AAAACTTCTTGAGAATAACTAGCCTACTTCTTTTAGATTTTCCTTCGTAATCAAAAGATCCCGCCGAGCA
AGAAAACTTTAAATTGCCTATAAAATCTGTTACGTGCAAAAAAGTGTTAGCTCTCGAAAATTGTATGTCA
ATAATATAGGTTATTCTAAAATCATTCTCAATGAGACGCCTTTCTTTTAACAATATAGTTGAATTCAAAA
ACTTATAGTTTTTTTCCTTCAAACTAATCAATGAAGCAATTTTGGTTTTTAACTTGTTTAAGTATTGTTT
TTTTAAGTGTAAATCTATGAAAAAGTTATTGAAATCAAAATTACGAATAGTCTGCATTAAATTTTATTTA
TGAAAGTTCGAGATAATGTGATTCGAACACATGACTTTCTACTCCCAAAGTAGACACGCTGCCGCTGCGT
TATATCTCGAAAAAGAGCTACTTAATTAAAATGGAAAAAAACATCGCCCCCCATCTTTGGGAAAACCAGC
ACTAAATAATAAATATATGAAAAAAATTACAAGCAATGAACCTATAAAAATGCTACAGCAACACCTTGCG
AAAATTCATGAAAAAAGACCTCTTCTAAAAAAAGGTTTGACAGGAATACAAAAATCTACAGGAAGGAATA
ACTCTGGGAAGATAACTATTAGGCATAAAGGTGGAGGGCACAAAAAAAGATATCGAACAATTAATTTTCT
TCGAACACAAAATTCCGAAGGTATCGTTTGTACCATTGAATATGATCCTTGCAGAAACGCCAACATTGCT
TCGATCTATGATTTTGAAGAAGGCAAGTTTTACTACATACTCGCGCCAGAAAAGCTGAGTATCGGAGACG
TTGTGAAATCTGGCAGAAAAGCTGAGCCTAAAATAGGACATTCTTTGCCTATTTCAAAAATCCCGGTTGG
AAGTTACATACACAATATTGCACCGAAAAAAGAAAAGAAAGCCCAAATTTCTAGAGCAGCAGGTACTTTC
TCACGCTTAACAGAAAAAACTCTAAATTACGCTAAGATTGAACTCAGCTCTGGAAAGCAAAGATTTTTAT
CTGCGAAATGCCTTGCAACCATAGGTATAGTTTCAAATGAATTAAGTTTTTTATTTCCATTAAAAAAAGC
AGGCCAGTCTCGCTGGTTGAATAAACGCCCTTCTGTACGGGGGGTTGCTATGAACCCTGTAGATCACCCT
CATGGAGGGGGAGAAGGAAAAAAATCGGGGAAAGGAAAAACCCTTTGGGGAAAAAGTACTAAAAACGGTA
AAATTCGAAAGAAGTTCCTAGTAAAGAAAAACCCAAATGATTAGAACAAAATGGAAAGGACCTTATATTA
ACACAAAACATGAAACAGAAAATCTCTTGCCAGAAAAAAATCAGAAAAGAATCATTTCAATATCACGCAA
CTCCCAGATTCTTCCAAGTTTTCTTAATCTAACTTTTAAGATTCATAACGGATCAAAACATAAAGAAATT
CTTGTAGTAGAAGAGATGATTGGGCACAAATTTGGAGAATTTGTTTTTACGAGAGCAAAGTTTGCTTTCA
AAAAAAAGAAAAAAAAATTAAAGTCATATGGGACAAAAAACTAATCCAACAATTTTTCGATTAGGGAAAA
CTAAAAAATGGAAGTCTAAATACATTGAAAAAAAGTCTCCAGAATCTGCTCTATATGCGTTTCGAGACTT
AGAGATCAGAAAATTTATAAATAAAATCTTGAAAGACAAAGGTTTACTTATACATAATTGTCAGTTGCGC
TATTTAGAAAACGAACTGCATATTTTTTTATCGTATTGTATTACCGCAAAAGCTTTAGCTACTATAAAAA
TTCATCATAAGGGCCAAGGTGTGAAGCTGAAACTCCAGAAAACAAACTTTACCGAAAATTTCAGGGAAAA
ATACTTTACTCTTGAAAAAAAACTGAAGCGTTACGTTCATTACCAGCGAATTATTGAAAATTGTCATTAT
ACTACTACAGTAAAAAAATACCTTGGCAAGAAACAATTTTCTAAAGGAAAAATTGCGATTAAAAAAAGCC
ACYGTTCTTTAAAGTATCGAAGGGCCCGGATATTACCACGTTATAAAGTGGCGTGGTCTGCAAATAAATA
TCAAAATATAAGTGTTAGAGAAATAAAAATGGATGCGTTTTGGAACTGCGTTTCTAAAAGTATAAGTTTT
TTTACGAATAGTAAGTTAGACATTTTTCTAAATTTAAAACAATTGAATAAGCCTACTAGAATTAGATTTA
CCAAAATACAAATAAGAATTCTAAAAAAAATTATAGGACAGCTAAGAAAGTACAAACACAGCGCTTTCTT
CGAAGAAGGTATAAATCTAATACTTGAATATACTTTGAACAGTCAACCTTCCAATTTGTTAGCCGAATTT
GTAGCTAACGAATTAAGAAAACAAAAACGCCACAACTTTTTTTTGGGGTTTATAAAAAGTGCTCTACATC
TACTTAACAACAATATTTTTGTCTCTCAAAAAAATATCAAATTAATGATTAAAGGTAGGTTTAACGGCAC
TCCGAGAGCAAAAAAGCGGGTAATGATTATCGGTAAAGGAGTTTCCGTGTTGAGCATCAAATCTAATCTT
GATTCGATATAATGTTTAACGGACCAAAACAAATTAAGTACAAAAAAATTAAAAAAGGAAAACTAGCAAA
GCTAGAGTTTAAGTCTACCGAATTAAAATTTGGTAGCATAGGATTAAAAGCCGCAGAGTCAGGAATAATC
AATTTGCGGCAAATTGAAGCAGCACGACAAGCAATTACAAGGAAAGCTAAGCGAAAACTTAAAATTTGGA
TAAGAATATTTCCTGACTTACCTATTACATCAAAACCTTCAGGAGTTAGAATGGGTAAGGGTAAAGGCCA
ATTCTCTCACTGGGGTGCTCGAGTTCGTGGTGGCACAGTCATATTTGAAATTTGTGGTATTAATATTAAC
AAAATTCTTGTTGCTTTGAAAACCGGGGGGGCGAAGCTGCCTTTAAAGACAAAAATTTTTAATTAAGCTG
ATTTTGGACAAAGTAAATCGTGGAACCAAAAAGAAATTTAAAAATATTAAAAATCGATAGCACTGTATAA
CAAACACTACTCAAGCTGCTTTCAGAGCTCGACTACCGTGAACTATCCAATGATGGTTTATGCTACTTCA
AGCAGCTAAATATATAGGAGCAGGTCTTGCAACAATTGGTCTAGCAGGAGCTGGCGTTGGTATTGGTACA
GTATTCGGAGCTCTTGTGTTAGGAATTTCCCGAAATCCTTCACTGAAAGACGAATTGTTTAAAATGGCAA
TTTTAGGATTCGCTCTAACTGAAGCAATCGCTTTATTTGCTTTAATGATCGTTTTTTTATTATTATTTGC
ACTTTAATTAAAGTCTTTAGAAGGGTGTATAGCTTAATCGGTAGAGCATTGGACTTTTAATCCACAGGCC
CTGGGTTCAAGTCCCAGTGTACCCAATAAAAAAAAATGTTAACCGTAAATATCAATTCTGTCTTAAATCT
TACCTCTATAATTTTCTTTATCGGCCTAATAGGTATACTTTTAAACCGTAAAAACATTTTAATAATTATA
ATGTCAATCGAATTATTGTTGCTTGCAGTGAATCTAAATTTTGCTGCTCTTTCGATCTATTTAGATGACA
TGGTAGGTCAGATATTTGTTTTATTCATTTTGACAATTGCTGCAACTGAGTCAGCTATTGGGCTAGCTAT
TGTCACAGTATTTTATAGATTAAAGCGTTCAATTCAATTAGAACCTATTAAAAAAAGAGCGTTAACTAAA
ATTTAAAAGTTATTCTCGAAAAAGACGGGATTTGAACCCGCAGTCTTCGACGTGACAGGTCGACGCTTTG
ACCTTGATTAAGCTACATTTTCTTTTATACTATAAAATGTTAAATAAAAAAAAAATTGGGAATAAAATTT
CACTTATCTCTTACTTAATAACAAACGGGATTTCAATTCCTCATTATTGTTATCACAGCCATTTGTCCGT
AGCAGGGAATTGCCGGGTTTGTTTAATTGAACTTAAAAATTCAATCAAACCTATTGTGTCATGCGCTACT
AGTGCTAAAACCACTCTTTATAATAATGTTATGTATCACGACAGTGCTTTAATTAAAAAAGCACGAGAAA
ATATTCTTGAGTTTTTACTTCTAAATCATCCATTAGATTGTCCTATTTGTGACCAGGGCGGTGAATGCGA
TTTACAAGACCAATCTATTTTTTTTGGCTTTACAAAACGACGATTTTATAAGTTCAAACGAGTCATCGGT
GATAAAGATTTGGGTCCCATAGTAAAAACCGTTATGACACGTTGTATTCATTGCACTAGATGCGTTAGAT
TCGCTACTGAAATTGCTGGGGTGGAAGAATTTGGTATGTTTGGTAGAGGAGGATCTAGTGAAATCGGCAC
TTATATTAATAAAATTATTTCTTCTGAGCTATCCGGGAACATCATTGATTTATGCCCGGTTGGCTCTTTT
ACAATTAATAGTTATTACCTCTAAAGTTTTTTGAATTATGGGAGCTCTGACATTAAAAAGTTTTCCTTTT
GAATTAAGAGGATGGGATATAGAAAAATTTGAGAGTCTTGATCCTACAGATGGATTTGGGACCCAAACCA
GAGTTTACGTAAGCAAAGATCTAATCGTTCAAATTGAGCCGGACTACGATCTTCAAATACCCAACACCTG
GTTGAGCGATAAAGGACGACAATTTTTTGATGGTATATTTAGTATTTGGGAGAGCAATAAGTGTCACAAA
AAAACGCTCACGTTAGAAAAACAATCTTGGCTGACTATTTTGAAATCAATGATTAAAGTTTTGTATATTT
TTGACCAATCAAACAGACAAAAAAGTAAAAGCTATTTCTTCACTTTAATTTTTGAAAACTTAAGTTCTGA
AATACTTAGCTTACTCGTCGTAATTTCACAAAACTATTCTTTTCTAAAAGTTAGAAGAGCTGAAAACTTC
AGGCTTAACAATGATCTAGAATCAGAATTTCAATTAAATTTGGGCACGAACGGAATAAACTTGAAGGAAT
CGACTTTATGCTTACTATTAGCGGTTCACCCTCGCTACGAGGGTTATCATTTAAATTTAAGCTTACGACA
GAGAACTCTTAAAGGAGGCTTTAAGTGTTTAGCAATAGGCTCTTTGGCTAACTTAACTTTCCCAGTTTCA
TTTTTGGGCTCCAATCTAAATGTCGTTAAAACTATTAACGAAGGTAATAATCTAACCTGCCAAGACTTGA
AGAACGCAAAAAAACCGATTTTGATTCTTAATACTGAAGGTTTCAAAAGAAACGATAATCAAAACAGTAT
AGAAACGTTAAAAATACTGAAACATTCAAATATTTTTGATAAAACATGGAATCTCTTAAATCCTTCCCTA
ACGGAAACCGGCGTCCCTGTCTCTTATACAYWTYTMCSMRYTTCAAGTGAAGATTTAACTAATTTCAGCT
CGCTATACTTTTTGAACGTCACAGTCAATAACATCCCGAACCTGAAACTGATAACAGCTTTAAAACTATT
GGCAGTAATCCCACGAAACCCTGTAACTAAAGGGGCATTCTTTGATCAAAACAATCAAAAAAACGTAAAT
TTTACAGATTACAATAAAAACAACGGCTTAAATCGTTACTTTTATTTACCTACAAATATGTTTTATGAAA
ATGATGAGACGTTTATTAGCACAGGGGGTTTAATCAAAAAAACTACAAAACTTATTTTTGATAAGAAGAC
AAAGAATAACTGGCAAATCTTAAGACGTTTCTTCAAAGAATTTAAAAATCAGTTATCTTTTTTAAGTACT
AAGGACAATAACATCCTTTTTTTCAATTTAGAAAAAATAGCTGATTTTCGAAATTATATAAATTTTCAAT
ATTATGCGACTCGAAATTTAACTAAATTAAATTTTTACTTAAACTTGAAGAACTATCCATTTAGTTTAGG
CAGTAAAACGGTTGCATTTAGACCGAAAATTGTCAAAGTGAATAATACTAAACTAAAGTATTGGTTAGAT
GATTTTTTCAACGGCGGAAAAGATGACTACAGCCAAAATTCTTTAATTATGAGTAATTGCTCAAAAATCT
TAAGACTTGAGCTTACTAATTTTTTTTAGGGAAACGGTTCTATACCGCTGACTCAAGCGCTGAAGAGTTC
CTTACCAGGGTCGAAAATTTTCGCGAGACCCTTAAATTAACGATACTCCAAGCAAAACTGGCTGTAATTT
TATGTAGAATAAAGCTGCTTTTGGCCTCTAAACACATTACTTCTGTGATTTTTATTGCAAAAACTATCAG
AAAAACTCGAGTTCGTCTAAAAATAGAAACCGTTTTTATCAAACAATGAAATAAAATGAATACCAACAAC
CAAAAATTAAATACTTTGGGCAATCAAAGTTTGAGCAGTTTTGTATCTATAAATATATTTCGTAATATTT
TAACAATATCAAGTAAAATAAAACAAAAATTGCCTTTGAACGCGAATAGATTAAATAAAAATTCAGTGTT
GGCTTTAATGGATAGCCACATAATTCATTATCCTACACCGATCAACTTAACTTATGCTTGGAGTTTTGGA
TCTTTGGCTGGAATTTGCTTGGTAATCCAAATAATTTCAGGTGTATTTTTATCGATGCATTACACTCCTC
ATATCGATCTCGCGTTTAGTAGTGTAGAATATATTATGAGAGATGTAAAAAATGGGTGGCTAATTAGATA
TATTCATGCAAATGGCGCCTCCATGTTTTTTATAGTCGTTTATGCGCATATTTGTCGAGGATTGTATTAT
GGCTCGTACATGGAACCCAGACAATTTCTATGGTGTTCGGGGGTAATGTTGTTGGTATTAATGATGGCTA
CAGCTTTTACAGGTTACGTACTTCCTTGGGGGCAAATGAGCTTTTGGGGAGCGACGGTAATCACTAGCAT
GGTAACAGCGATTCCTATTGCAGGTCAACCAATTGTAGAGTGGCTTTGGGGAGGATTTACTGTCGGGAAT
CCAACTTTGAAAAGATTTTATAGTATTCATTTTTTGTTGCCTTTTTTAATCGCAGGCGTATCTTTACTTC
ATTTAACTTTATTACATCAAATAGGTTCTAACAATCCAATTGGTTCTGATACTGGAGTTGACAACGTGTC
TTTTTATCCTTACTTCTTATCGAAAGATCTTTTTGCTTTTTCTTTCTTTTTAATTTTTTTTTCCACGTTC
GTATTTTATTTTCCAAATACGTTAAATCATCCGGATAACTATGTTCCAGCTGATCCTTTACAAACCCCTG
CCCACGTTGTGCCTGAGTGGTACTTTTTACCTTATTACGCTATTTTAAGATCAATTCCCCACAAAACTGG
GGGTATTGCAGCGATGGGCGCAGCGATTGGAGTATTATTTCTTATTCCGTTTATTAATACTTCATACGTA
CGAAATACCACCTATAGGCCTATTTTTAAATTCTTCTTTTGGTTGTTTATCGCTGATTTTGCTATTTTAA
CTTGGGTAGGACAAAAGCCTGTAAGAAATGCTTTTATTGAAACTGGACAAATAGCCACACTCTATTATTT
TTCATTTTTCCTTATCTTAATTCCTACTGTTGGGCAAATAGAAACTCTTTTAGCTTTTCGCAAAAACGCT
AAGCTGCAATAAGTCGCATTGTTTCAGTTGGGGGTCTGTTTAATTTTTTTTCTTTATGGAGATCGAACTG
ACGCCGAAAAAATCCGAATAAAAATGCAAAAGTACGGGTGAAGATTCGAAGAAAAGCGGGAAAATATCCC
TATGAAAACACAGGCAAACCCTGGGAGGAAGATTGAGCGTAGGAGGAAATTCAAAGAGCACAAAAGAATG
CAACTGCGGAAGTTCTCGGTTCACAGAAACTTTATTGTGAGAAAAAACGGCGGTTTCTGTAAATCGGKTT
GTCATCTTTTTAGGGAAGCTTCGCCCTCAAGATTTTTCATTCCAAGGCGTTTACTGGCTTTTGAGGATTT
GTGACGATTTAAGCCTTTACTGGTAAGGATCAAATCAACAAGATTTCTGTATTTTGATGAAAGTTTCACT
GCAAAATTTTTTTGCTTGAAAAATTTGGCGCTGAGAAAAATTCGGAGAGGCTTGAAAAAAATACAGGTGT
TCGTAAAAGTTCGAGAAAAGAGGTAGATTAAACTTAAGAAGCTCCGGGGGAGAAATGAAGAACACAAAGA
AATGTAACTATAGAAGTTTTCGATTTACGGAAATTTTATTATAGGAGAAAACGGCGATTTCTGTAAATTG
GTTTTTCATGCTTTCGGTGGAGTTTCATCGACAAGATTTTTCATTCCAAGGCGTTTACTGGMTTTTAAGA
ATTTGTAATGATTTAAGCCTTTACTGGTAAGGATCAAATMAACAKNATTTTTTGTATTTTGATGGAAGTT
TCRCTGGCAAGATTTTTCGTCCCAAGGAGAAGTTTCACCAGCAAGATTTTTCATTCCAAGGCGTTTACTG
GCTTTTGAGGATTTGTGACGATTTGAGCCTTTACTGGTAAGGATCAAATCAACAAGATTTTTGTATTTTG
ATGAAAGTTTCACCACAAAAATTTTTTGCTTGAAAAATTTGGCGCTGAGAAAAATTCGGAGAGGCTTGAR
AMARGTAGAGATGCTTGTAAAGGTTCGAGAAAAAATGCGGGTTAAACTTAAGATGTTCAAGGGAAATGAA
GAACACAAAAAAATGTGACTACGGAAGGGCTTTTGAGGATTTGTGACGATTTGAGCCTTTACTGGTAAGG
ATCAAATCAACAAGATTTTTGTATTTTGATGAAAGTTTCACCACAAAAATTTTTTGCTTGAAAAATTTGG
CGCTGAGAAAAATTCGGAGAGGCTTGAAAAAAGTAGAGATGCTTGTAAAGGTTCGAGAAAAAATGCGGGT
TAAACTTAAGATGTTCAAGGGAAATGAAGAACACAAAAAAATGTAACTACGGAAGTTTTCGATTTGCGGA
AATTTTATTCTGAAAGAAAACAGCGATTTCTGTAAATTGGTTTTTTATGTTTTCATGGAAGTTTCACCGG
TAAGATTTTTCGTCCCAAGGCGTTTACTGGCTTTTGAGGATTTGTGACGATTTAAGCCTTTACTGGTAAG
GATCAAATCAACAAGATTTCTGTATTTTGATGAAAGTTTCACTGGTAAGATTTTTCGTCCCAAGGAGAAG
TTTCGCCAGCAAGATTTTTCATTCCAAGGCGTTNACTGGCTTTTGAGGATTTGTGACGATTTGAGCCTTT
ACTGGTAAGGATCAAATCAACAAGATTTTTGTATTTTGATGGAAGTTTCACCGATGAAGTTTTTCATCCC
AAAGAGAAGTTTCACTGGTAATATTTTTCGTTCCAAGGTGTTTACTGGCTTTTGAGGATTTGTGACGATT
TAAGCCTTTACTGGTAAGGATCAAATCAACAAGATTTTTGTATTTTGATGAAAGTTTCACCACAAAAATT
TTTTGCTTGAAAAATTTGGCGCTGAGAAAAATTCGGAGAGGCTTGAAAAAAGTAGAGATGCTTGTAAAGG
TTCGAGAAAAAATGCGGGTTAAACTTAAGATGTTCAAGGGAAATGAAGAACACAGAAAAATGTAACTACG
GAAGTTTTCGATTTGCGGAAATTTTATTCTGAAAGAAAACAGCGATTTCTGTAAATTGGTTTTTTATGTT
TTCATGGAAGTTTCACCGGTAAGATTTTTCGTCCCAAGGAGAAGTTTCGCCAGCAAGATTTTTCATTCCA
AGGCGTTTACTGGCTTTTGAGGATTTGTGACGATTTGAGCCTTTACTGGTAAGGATCAAATCAACAAGAT
TTTTGTATTTTGATGGAAGTTTCACCGGTAAGATTTTTCGTCCCAAGGAGAAGTTTCACCAGCAAGATTT
TTCGTTCCAAGGCGYTTACTGGCTTTTGAGGATTTGTGACGATTTGAGCCTTTACTGGTAAGGATCAAAT
CAACAAGATTTTTGTGTTTTGATGGAAGTTTCACCGATGAAGTTTTTCATCCCAAAGAGAAGTTTCACTG
GTAAGATTTTTCGTTCCAAGGCGTTTACTGGCTTTTGAGGATTTGTGACGATTTGAGCCTTTACTGGTAA
GGATCAAATCAACAAGATTTTTGTATTTTGATGAAAGTTTCACCACAAAAAATTTTTGCTTGAAAAATTT
GGCGCTGAGAAAAATTCGGAGAGGCTTGAAAAAAATACAGGTGTTCGTAAAAGTTCGAGAAAAGAAGTAG
ATTAAACTTAAGAAGCTCCGGGGGAGAAATGAAGAAGAACACAAAGAAATGTAACTATAGAAGTTTTCGA
TTTGCGGAAATTTTATTATAGGAGAAAACGGCGATTTCTGTAAATTGGTTTTTCATGCTTTCGGTGGAGT
TTCATCGACAAGATTTTTCATTCCAAGGCGTTTACGAGCTCCGGGGGAGAAATGAAGAAGAACACAAAGA
AATGTAACTATAGAAGTTTTCGATTTGCGGAAATTTTATTATAGGAGAAAACGGCGATTTCTGTAAATTG
GTTTTTCATGCTTTCGGTGGAGTTTCATCGACAAGATTTTTCATTCCAAGGCGTTTACTGGCTTTTAAGG
ATTTGTGACGATTTAAGCCTTTACTGGTAAGGATCAAATCAACAAGATTTCTGTATTTTGATGAAAGTTT
CACTGGTAAGATTTTTCGTCCCAAGGAGAAGTTTCGCCAGCAAGATTTTTCATTCCAAGGCGTTTACTGG
CTTTTGAGGATTTGTGACGATTTAAGCCTTTACGGCGTTTACTGGCTTTTAAGGATTTGTGACGATTTAA
GCCTTTACTGGTAAGGATCAAATCAACAAGATTTCTGTATTTTGATGAAAGTTTCACTGGTAAGATTTTT
CGTCCCAAGGAGAAGTTTCGCCAGCAAGATTTTTCATTCCAAGGCGTTTACTGGCTTTTGAGGATTTGTG
ACGATTTAAGCCTTTACTGGTAAAGATCAAATCAACAAGATTTTTGTATTTKGATGGAAGTTTCACCGAT
GAAGTTTTTCATCCCAAAGAGAAGTTTCACTGGTAATATTTTTCGTTCCAAGGTGTTTACTGGCTTTTGA
GGATTTGTGACGATTTAAGCCTTTACTGGTAAGGATCAAATCAACAAGATTTTTGTATTTTGATGAAAGT
TTCACCACAAAAATTTTTTGCTTGAAAAATTTGGCGCTGAGAAAAATTCGGAGAGGCTTGAAAAAAGTAG
AGATGCTTGTAAAGGTTCGAGAAAAAATGCGGGTTAAACTTAAGAAGATTTTTCATTCCAAGGCGTTTAC
TGGCTTTTAAGGATTTGTGACGATTTAAGCCTTTACTGGTAAGGATCAAATCAACAAGATTTCTGTATTT
TGATGAAAGTTTCACTGGTAAGATTTTTCGTCCCAAGGAGAAGTTTCGCCAGCAAGACAGTTTCACCTGT
GAGATTTTTCGTTCCAAGGCGTTTACTGGCTTTTGAGGATTTGTGACGATTTAAGCCTTTACTGATAAGG
ATCAAATCCACTGGTAAGATTTTTCGTCCCAAGGAGAAGTTTCGCCAGCAAGATTTTTCATTCCAAGGCG
TTTACTGGCTTTTGAGGATTTGTGACGATTTAAGCCTTTACTGGTAAAGATCAAATCAACAGATTTTTGT
ATTTGGATGGAAGTTTCACCGATGAAGTTTTTCATCCCAAAGAGAAGTTTCACCTGTGAGATTTTTCGTT
CCAAGGCGTTTACTGGCTTTTGAGGATTTGTGACGATTTAAGCCTTTACATTTTTCGTCCCAAGGAGAAG
TTTCGCCAGCAAGATTTTTSATTCCAAGGCGTTTACTGGCTTTTGAGGATTTGTGACGATTTAAGCCTTT
ACTGGTAAAGATCAAATCAACAGATTTTTGTATTTGGATGGAAGTTTCACCGATGAAGTTTTTCATCCCA
AAGAGAAGTTTCACCTGTGAGATTTTTCGTTCCAAGGCGTTTACTGGCTTTTGAGGATTTGTGACGATTT
AAGCCTTTACTGATAAGGATCAAATCGACAAGATTTTTGTATTTGGATGGAAGTTTCACCGGTAAGATTT
TTCKTCCCAAAGAGAAGTTTCACTGGTAAGATTTTTCGTTCCAAGGCGTTTACTGGCTTTTGAGGATTTG
TGACGATTTAAGCCTTTACTGGTAAGGATCAAATCAACAAGATTTTTGTGTTTTGATGGAAGTTTCACCG
AGAAGATTTTTCATCCCAAAGAACAGTTTCACTGGTAAGATTTTTCGTTCCAAGGCGTTTACTGGCTTTT
GAGGATTTGTGACGATTTAAGCCTTTACTGATAAGGATCAWATCGACAAGATTTTTGTATTTTGATGGAA
GTTTCACCGGTAAGATTTTTCGTCCCAAAGAGAAGTTTCACTGGTAAGATTTTTCGTTCCAAGGCGTTTA
CTGGCTTTTGAGGATTTGTGACGATTTAAGCCTTTACTGGTAAGGATCAAATCAACAAGATTTTTGTATT
TGGATGGAAGTTTCACCGGTAAGATTTTTCATCCCAAAGAACAGTTTCACCAGCAAGATTTTTCATTCCA
AGGCGTTTACTGGCTTTTGAAGATTTGTGACGATTTAAGCCTTTACTGGTAAGGATCAAATCAACAAGGT
TTTTGTATTTGGATGGAAGTTTCACCGAGAAGATTTTTCATCCCAAAGAACAGTTTCACCGGCAAGATTT
TTCATTCCAAGGCGTTTACTGGCTTTTGAAGATTTGTGACGATTTAAGCCTTTACTGATAAGGATCAAAT
CAACAGATTTTTTGTATTTGGATGGAAGTTTCACCGAGAAGATTTTTCGTCCCAAAGAGAAGTTTCACCG
GCAAGATTTTTCATTCCAAGGCGTTTACTGGCTTTTGAGGATTTGTGACGATTTAAGCCYTTACTGGTAA
AGATCAAATCAACAGATTTTTGTATTTGGATGGAAGTTTCACCGATGAAGTTTTTCATCCCAAAGAGAAG
TTTCACCTGTAAGATTTTTCGTTCCAAGGCGTTTACTGGCTTTTGAGGATTTGTGACGATTTAAGCCTTT
ACTGGTAAGGATCAAATCCCCTTTACTGGTAAGGATCAAATCGACAAGATTTTTGTATTTGGATGGAAGT
TTCACCGGTAAGATTTTTCGTCCCAAAGAGAAGTTTCACTGGTAAGATTTTTCGTCTCAAAGAGAAGTTT
CACCGGCAAGATTTTTCATTCCAAGGCGTTTACTGGCTTTTGAGGATTTGTGACGATTTAAGCCTTTACT
GGTAAGGATCAAATCAACAGATTTTTTGTATTTTGATGGAAGTTTCACCGAGAAGATTTTTCGTCCCAAA
GAGAAGTTTCACCGGCAAGATTTTTCATTCCAAGACGTTTACTGGCTTTTGAGGATTTGTGACGATTTAA
GCCTTTACTGGTAAGGATCAAATCAACAAGATTTTTGTATTTGGATGGGAAGTTTCACCGAGAAAATTTT
TCGTCCTTTCAGAAAAAAATTCCAATACTTTGTATTTAAGGAAAAGTAAGTGATGAAAATTTTCGACCCT
TGTAAGGAACGGGGCAGGGGCCCGGGCAAGGGCAAGGGCAGATCTGACACTCAATCGCCGTGGGGCTAAC
TCCAAGAGATATAAATGGATGATAATTCCTGGGTAACCTCCAAGAGATATAGATGGATGATAATTCCTGG
GTAACCAAGGGGAGGTGATTAAACCGACAGATCTAACACTCATGCGCCGTGGGGCTAATTCCAAGAGATA
TATATAGGGAATAATTCCTGGGTGATCCAAGAGATATATATAGGGAATAATTCCTGGGTGATCCAAGAGA
TATATATAGGGAATAATTCTTAAGAAGTCCTAAGCGGACCCACTCAATCGCCGTGGGGGCTAGAAGAGAT
ATATATAACCAATAATTCTTGGGTGATTCAAGAGATATATATAACCAATAATTCTTAAGAAGTCCTAAAC
GGACCCACTCACTCGCCGTGGGGGCTAAGAAGTTCCAATACTTTATATTTAAGGAAAAGTAAGTGATGAA
AATTTTCGACCCTTGTAAGGAACGGGGCAGGGGCCCGGGCAAGGGCAGATCTGACACTCAATCGCCGTGG
GGCTAACTCCAAGAGATATAAATGGATGATAATTCCTGGGTAACCTCCAAGAGATATAGATGGATGATAA
TTCCTGGGTAACCAAGGGGAGGTGATTAAACCGACAGATCTAACACTCATGCGCCGTGGGGCTAATTCCA
AGAGATATATATAGGGAATAATTCCTGGGTGATCCAAGAGATATATATAGGGAATAATTCTTAAGAAGTC
CTAAGCGGACCCACTCAATCGCCGTGGGGGCTAGAAGAGATATATATAACCAATAATTCTTGGGTGATTC
AAGAGATATATATAACCAATAATTCTTAAGAAGTCCTAAACGGACCCACTCACTCGCCGTGGGGGCTAAG
AAGTTCCAATACTTTATATTTAAGGAAAAGTAAGTGATGAAAATTTTCGACCCTAGTAAGAGAACTTCAA
ATCTTTTCACCAGCTTCCAAATATTTTCGATCCTCAATGATTTAAGTGTCTGCCGGTAAGCTTCAAATCA
ACAATTTTTTGTATCTGGATGAAAGTTCCACCGAGAAGGTTTTTCATCCCAAAGAGAAGATTCACTACCA
WCGACAGGTTGAAGGAAAAATAAGTGATGAAAATTTTCGACCCTGGTAAGAGAACTTCAAATCTTTTCCA
CCAGCTTCCAAACATTTTCGATTCTCAATGATTTAAGCGTCTGCCGGTAAGCTTCAAATCAACAGTTCTT
TCGTATTTCCACGGAATTTTTCATCCCAAAGAGAAGTCTCATTACCAACGACAGGTTGAAGGAAAAATAA
GTGATGAAAATTTTCGACCCTGGTAAGAGAACTTCAAATCTTTTCCACCAGCTTCCAAATATTTTCGATT
CTCAATGATTTAAGCGTCTGCCGGTAAGCTTCAAATCAACAATTTTTTGTATTTGGATGGAAGTTTCACC
GAAAAGATTTTTCATTCCAAGGCGTTTACTGGCTTTTGAAGATTTGTGACGATTTAAGCCTTTACTGGTA
AGGATCAAATCGACAAGATTTTTGTATTTGGATGGAAGTTTCACCGATAAGGTTTTTCATCTCAAAGAGA
AGTTTCACTACCAACGACAGGTTGAAGGAAAATAAGTGACGAAAATTTTCCACCCTGGCAAGAAAACTTC
AAATCTTTTCACCAGCTTCCAAATATTTTCTATTTTCAATGATTTAAGCGTCTGTCGGTAAGCTTCAAAT
CAACAATTTTTTGTATTTGGATGGAAGTTTCGCCGGTAAGATTTTTCGTCCCAAAGAGCAGTTTCACTAC
CAACGACAGGTTGAARGAAAAATAAGTGACGAAAATTTTCGACCCTGGTAAGGAAACTTCAAATCTTTTC
ACCAGCTTCCAAATATTTTCTATTTTCAATGATTTAAGCGTCTGCCGGTAAGCTTCAAATCAACAATTTT
TTGTATTTGGATGGAAGTTTCATCGAAAAGATTTTTCATTCCAAGGCGTTTACTGGCTTTTGAAGATTTG
TGACGATTTAAGCTTTTACTGGTAAGGGAAGTTTCACCGATAAGGTTTTTCATCTCAAAGAGAAGTTTCA
CTACCAACGACAGGTTGAAGGAAAATAAGTGACGAAAATTTTCCACCCTGGCAAGAAAACTTCAAATCTT
TTCACCAGCTTCCAAATATTTTCTATTTTCAATGATTTAAGCGTCTGTCGGTAAGCTTCAAATCAACAAT
TTTTTGTATTTGGATGGAAGTTTCACCGATGAAGTTTTTCATCCCAAAGAGAAGTTTCACCAGCAAGATT
TTTCGTTCCAAGGCGTTTACTGGCTTTTGAAGATTTGTGACGATTTAAGCCTTTACTGATAAGGATCAAA
TTGACAAGATTTTTGTATTTTAATGGAAGTTTCACCGATAAGGTTTTTCATCTCAAAGAGAAGTTTCACT
ACCAACGACAGGTTGAAGGAAAAATAAGTGACGAAAATTTTCGACCCTGGTAAGGAAACTTCAAATCTTT
TCACCAGCTTCCAAATATTTTCTATTTTCAATGATTTAAGCGTCTGCCGGTAAGCTTCAAATCAACAATT
TTTTGTATTTGGATGGAAGTTTCRTCGAAAAGATTTTTCATTCCAAGGCGTTTACTGGCTTTTGAAGATT
TGTGACGATTTAAGCCTTTACTGATAAGGATCAAATCGACAAGATTTTTGTATTTGGATGGAAGTTTCGC
CGACAAGGTTTTTCATCTCAAAGAGAAGTTTCACCGAGAAGATTTTTCATCCCAAAGAACAGTTTTATCA
GCAAGATTTTTCATTCCAAGGCGTTTACTGGCCTTTAAGGATTCGTGACGATTTAAGCCTTTACTGGTAA
GGATCAAATCGACAAGATTTTTGTATTTGGATGGAAGTTTCACCGATAAGGTTTTTCATCTCAAAGAGAA
GTTTCACTACCAACGACAGGTTGAAGRAAAATAAGTGACGAAAATTTTCCACCCTGGCAAGAAAACTTCA
AATCTTTTCACCAGCTTCCAAATATTTTCTATTTTCAATGATTTAAGCGTCTGCCGGTAAGCTTCAAATC
AACAATTTTTTGTATTTGGATGGAAGTTTCATCGAAAAGATTTTTCATTCCAAGGCGTTTACTGGCTTTT
GAAGATTTGTGACGATTTAAGCCTTTACTGATAAGGATCAAATCGACAAGATTTTTGTATTTTAATGGAA
GTTTCACCAGCAAGATTTTTCGTTCCAAGGCGTTTACTGGCTTTTGAGGATTTGCGACGATTTAAGCCTT
TACTGGTAAGGATCAAATCGACAAGATTTTTGTATTTGGATGGAAGTTTCGCCGATAAGGTTTTTCATCT
CAAAGAGAAGTTTCACCGAGAAGATTTTTCATCCCAAAGAACAGTTTTATCAGCAAGATTTTTCATTCCA
AGGCGTTTACTGGCCTTTAAGGATTCGTGACGATTTAAGCCTTTACTGGTAAGGATCAAATCGACAAGAT
TTTTGTATTTGGATGGAAGTTTCACCGATAAGGTTTTTCATCTCAAAGAGAAGTTTCACTACCAACGACA
GGTTGAAGGAAAATAAGTGACGAAAATTTTCCACCCTGGCAAGAAAACTTCAAATCTTTTCACCAGCTTC
CAAATATTTTCTATTTTCAATGATTTAAGCGTCTGCYGGTAAGCTTCAAATCAACAATTTTTTGTATTTG
GATGGAAGTTTCACCGATAAGGTTTTTCATCTCAAAGAGAAGTTTCACTACCAACGACAGGTTGAAGGAA
AAATAAGTGACGAAAATTTTCGACCCTGGTAAGGAAACTTCAAATCTTTTCACCAGCTTCCAAATATTTT
CTATTTTCAATGATTTAAGCGTCTGCCGGTAAGCTTCAAATCAACAATTTTTTGTATTTGGATGGAAGTT
TCATCGAAAAGATTTTTCATTCCAAGGCGTTTACTGGCTTTTGAAGATTTGTGACGATTTAAGCCTTTAC
TGATAAGGATCAAATCGACAAGATTTTTGTATTTTAATGGAAGTTTCACCAGCAAGATTTTTCGTTCCAA
GGCGTTTACTGGCTTTTGAGGATTTGCGACGATTTAAGCCTTTACTGGTAAGGATCAAATCGACAAGATT
TTTGTATTTGGATGGAAGTTTCGCCGACAAGGTTTTTCATCTCAAAGAGAAGTTTCACCGAGAAGATTTT
TCATCCCAAAGAACAGTTTTATCAGCAAGATTTTTCATTCCAAGGCGTTTACTGGCCTTTAAGGATTCGT
GACGATTTAAGCCTTTACTGGTAAGGATCAAATCGACAAGATTTTTGTATTTGGATGGAAGTTTCACCGA
TAAGGTTTTTCATCTCAAAGAGAAGTTTCACTACCAACGACAGGTTGAAGGAAAATAAGTGACGAAAATT
TTCCACCCTGGCAAGAAAACTTCAAATCTTTTCACCAGCTTCCAAATATTTTCTATTTTCAATGATTTAA
GCGTCTGCCGGTAAGCTTCAAATCAACAATTTTTTGTATTTGGATGGAAGTTTCATCGAAAAGATTTTTC
ATTCCAAGGCGTTTACTGGCCTTTAAGGATTCGTGACGATTTAAGCCTTTACTGGTAAGGATCAAATCGA
CAAGATTTTTGTATTTGGATGGAAGTTTCACCGATAAGGTTTTTCATCTCAAAGAGAAGTTTCACTACCA
ACGACAGGTTGAAGGAAAAATAAGTGACGAAAATTTTCGACCCTGGTAAGGCTGCTTCAAATCTTTTCAC
CAGCTTCCAAATATTTTCTATTTTCAATGATTTAAGCGTCTGCCGGTAAGCTTCAAATCAACAATTTTTT
GTATTTGGATGGAAGTTTCATCGAAAAGATTTTTCATTCCAAGGCGTTTACTGGCTTTTGAAGATTTGTG
ACGATTTAAGCCTTTACTGATAAGGATCAAATCGACAAGATTTTTGTATTTTAATGGAAGTTTCACCAGC
AAGATTTTTCGTTCCAAGGCGTTTACTGGCTTTTGAGGATTTGCGACGATTTAAGCCTTTACTGGTAAGG
ATCAAATCGACAAGATTTTTGTATTTGGATGGAAGTTTCGCCGACAAGGTTTTTCATCTCAAAGAGAAGT
TTCACCGAGAAGATTTTTCATCCCAAAGAACAGTTTTATCAGCAAGATTTTTCATTCCAAGGCGTTTACT
GGCCTTTAAGGATTCGTGACGATTTAAGCCTTTACTGGTAAGGATCAAATCGACAAGATTTTTGTATTTG
GATGGAAGTTTCACCGATAAGGTTTTTCATCTCAAAGAGAAGTTTCACTACCAACGACGGGTTGAAGGAA
AATAAGTGACGAAAATTTTCCACCCTGGCAAGAAAACTTCAAATCTTTTCACCAGCTTCCAAATATTTTC
TATTTTCAATGATTTAAGCGTCTGCCGGTAAGCTTCAAATCAACAATTTTTTGTATTTGGATGGAAGTTT
CACCCGAGAAGATTTTTCATCCCAAAGAACATTTTTATCAGCAAGATTTTTCATTCCAAGGCGTTTACTG
GCTTTTAAGGATCCGTGACGATTTAAGCCTTTACTGATAAGCATCAAATTAACAGGTTTTCACGCTTTTA
CGACCAAGTTTCCTTAGGCGGGGGGGGAATTCGACCCTCAATAAGAAAGTCCCCTTTCTTTGTAATGTAA
ACGTTTTCCTCTGGAATACAAGCAAATCTTTTCAAACAATTAACTCAATCGGTAGAGTATCTTGCTTACA
ACGAGAAGGTTAGCGGTTCGACCCCACTATTGTTTAAAATTTGCTCCAGACTTGTAAAAAAAGTCTTTGT
CGTCTAGAGGTTAGGACATTGCCTTTTCACGGCAAGAACATGGGTTCAAGCCCCATTAAAGATATAATTG
CTTCAATTGAGGAAGGATGTCGGTAATTGGCAACCAGCTGGGCTCATTCCCCGGATATTGTAAGTTCGAA
TCTCACTTCTTCCAAAGCTTTAGTTTAAAAAAATATTTATAAAAGAAAAATGGCTGAGAGGTTTATAGCG
AAGATCTGCTAAATCTTTATACAGGAACAGCTTGTATCGTGGGTTCAAATCCCACTTTTTCTAACATAAT
TATGTATTTATTGGTAGTTTTTTTATCCGCAATCGGTTCTTGTTTCGCCGGATTATTCGGTAAACATTTA
GGACCTTTAGGCTCTATATTCGTAACAACTAGTTGTCTGTTTTTATCTCTTTTTATTTCTTTTTTTATAT
TTTATGAAGTAGCTCTATCTAACTCCGTTGTTTACATAAAGCTAACGACATGGATTAGCTCTGAAGTATT
GCATGTGGATTGGGGTTTTATGTTTGATAGTCTTACAGCATTGTAGTTATTTCGATCTCTTTTTTAGTAC
ATTTGTATTCTGTAGAATACATGTCGCACGACCCACATTTGCCAAGATTCATGTCTTATTTATCTTTATT
TACTTTTTTCATGTTAATTTTAGTAACCGCAGATAATTTTATTCAAATGTTTGTGGGTTGGGAAGGTGTC
GGTCTGTGTTCTTATTTGCTGATAAATTTCTGGTTTACAAGAATACAAGCGAATAAAGCTGCTATTAAGG
CTATGATCATAAACCGGATCGGGGATTTCAGTCTGTTAATTGGAATCATATTAATTTTTGCAAACTACAA
ATCAGTTGATTATGCTACAGTAGCAATATTGTCGCCTTTTTTCAAAAATAGCAGTGCAAGTTTTTTAAAT
TTCAATTTAGAGTTGTTAACTACGATAGGAATTTTTTTATTTTTAGGTGCCGTCGGTAAATCCGCCCAGC
TAGGATTGCACACATGGTTACCTGATGCTATGGAAGGTCCTACCCCTGTTTCTGCATTAATTCATGCTGC
TACTATGGTGACGGCAGGCGTCTTTTTAATCGTTAGAAGTTCGTTTATTTATGAACACACGTTTTCTGTC
TTAGAGTTCATCGCCATTTTAGGGGCAACAACATCTTTGTTCGCATCGACTACCGGACTATTACAAAACG
ATTTGAAACGAGTAATTGCTTATTCGACATGTAGTCAATTGGGGTATATGGTTTTCGCTTGCGGTTTATC
TAACTATTCCGTAAGCGTGTTTCATTTAAGTAACCATGCTTTTTTTAAAGCTTTGCTTTTTTTAAGCGCA
GGTTCTGTGATCCATGCAGTAAATGATGAACAAGACATGAGAAAAATGGGCGGCCTAAAAAATTTAGTCC
CATTTACCTACTCTACAATGATTATAGGCTCTTTGACGCTAATGGGTTTTCCTTTTTTAGCAGGTTTTTA
CTCAAAAGATTTGATACTCGAAGTGGCTTATGGCAAATATAACTCAACAGGACATTTTTGTTACTTTTTA
GGTACGACGGGGGCTTTTTTAACTGCCTTTTATTCAATAAGATTAATTTATTTAACTTTTTTATCGAAGC
CCACAGGTTTTAAAAAAACGATTTGTTGTGCTCTTGATTCAGGTCAAAGCATTTGCATTGCTTTAGGTTG
TTTAGCCATTTTAAGTCTATTTATTGGCTACCTCACCAAAGATCTTCTAGTCGGTTTAGGCAGTGACTTC
TTCGGAAATGCCATTTATGTCAGTGTAAAAAATTTAAACATGTTCGACGCTGAATTTATTCCTTCTTTTT
ACAAAACTTTGCCCGTAAGTTTAAGCTTATGTGGGCTTCTTCTGGGATTTGTTTTATATAACTTTAAATC
TAAAGAGTTGTTTTTACTAAAAATTTCGGATTTTGGTAAAAAATATTATAGCTTTTTAAATCGAAAATGG
TTCTTCGATAAAATCTACAATAATTGTCTAGGCCAAGTTTTTTTTAGGTTCGGCTACTCCACCAGTTACA
AATTTATTGATAGGGGTATTTTTGAAACTTTAGGACCAACTGGTTTGTCTTTAGTTTCTTTAAGGATTGC
ATCTAATTTACACAAAACACAAACGGGCTATCTTTACCACTACACGCTTGCAATTTTAATTGGTCTGACG
TTATTTATAAGTATTCGACAAATGTTATTTTTCATGGAACATTTGTTAGATTACCGTCTTTATGTTTTCA
TTTTCGCGCTAGCTTTTTTTTCAACAAATCAAAAAGAAAGAATCTAAAAGAGTCAGTTAAGACCCCTAGA
TTTTTGGTGGATATAACTCAGTTGGTAAGAGTATTAGGTTGTGGTTCTAAGAGTCACAGGTTCAAATCCT
GTTATTCGCC
